LOCUS       pAAV-hSyn-ChRmine-EYFP-WPRE 6299 bp DNA circular 16-JUL-2019
SOURCE
  ORGANISM
COMMENT     This file is created by Vector NTI http://www.invitrogen.com/
COMMENT     ORIGDB|GenBank
COMMENT     VNTDATE|-12904446|
COMMENT     VNTDBDATE|-12904448|
COMMENT     LSOWNER|
COMMENT     VNTNAME|pAAV-hSyn-ChRmine-EYFP-WPRE|
COMMENT     VNTAUTHORNAME|Charu|
COMMENT     VNTAUTHOREML|charur@stanford.edu|
COMMENT     VNTOAUTHORNAME|Feng Zhang|
COMMENT     Vector_NTI_Display_Data_(Do_Not_Edit!)
COMMENT     (SXF
COMMENT     (CGexDoc "pAAV-hSyn-ChRmine-EYFP-WPRE" 0 6299
COMMENT     (CDBMol 0 0 1 1 1 0 0 0 0 "" "" 0 0 0 0 (CObList) (CObList)
            (CObList)
COMMENT     (CObList) -1 "")
COMMENT     (CDocSetData 1 1 0 0 1 1 "MAIN" 1 1 0 1 0 0 1 1 1 0 10 10 4294967295
            50 0
COMMENT     1 0 (CHomObj 0 0 0 3 75)
COMMENT     (CWordArray 47 49 50 48 51 52 81 0 1 3 4 82 5 83 2 6 7 9 61 102 10
            11 12
COMMENT     13 14 15 16 17 18 19 84 20 85 21 22 86 87 88 23 54 62 24 89 103 104
            274
COMMENT     25 26 55 91 27 28 29 30 31 92 32 34 35 33 53 58 93 56 94 37 105 57
            38
COMMENT     36 39 40 41 42 43 95 44 59 99 96 97 45 100 46) (CWordArray)
COMMENT     (CStringList "AarI" "AatII" "Acc65I" "AccI" "AceIII" "AciI" "AclI"
COMMENT     "AcuI" "AfeI" "AflII" "AflIII" "AgeI" "AhdI" "AleI" "AloI" "AluI"
COMMENT     "AlwI" "AlwNI" "ApaBI" "ApaI" "ApaLI" "ApoI" "AscI" "AseI" "AsiSI"
COMMENT     "AvaI" "AvaII" "AvrII" "BaeI" "BamHI" "BanI" "BanII" "BbeI" "Bbr7I"
COMMENT     "BbsI" "BbvCI" "BbvI" "BccI" "BceAI" "BcefI" "BcgI" "BciVI" "BclI"
COMMENT     "BfaI" "BfrBI" "BglI" "BglII" "BlpI" "Bme1580I" "BmgBI" "BmrI"
            "BmtI"
COMMENT     "BplI" "BpmI" "Bpu10I" "BpuEI" "BsaAI" "BsaBI" "BsaHI" "BsaI"
            "BsaJI"
COMMENT     "BsaWI" "BsaXI" "BscAI" "BseMII" "BseRI" "BseYI" "BsgI" "BsiEI"
COMMENT     "BsiHKAI" "BsiWI" "BslI" "BsmAI" "BsmBI" "BsmFI" "BsmI" "Bsp1286I"
COMMENT     "Bsp24I" "BspCNI" "BspEI" "BspHI" "BspMI" "BsrBI" "BsrDI" "BsrFI"
COMMENT     "BsrGI" "BsrI" "BssHII" "BssSI" "BstAPI" "BstBI" "BstEII" "BstF5I"
COMMENT     "BstKTI" "BstNI" "BstUI" "BstXI" "BstYI" "BstZ17I" "Bsu36I" "BtgI"
COMMENT     "BthCI" "BtsI" "Cac8I" "CdiI" "ChaI" "CjeI" "CjePI" "ClaI" "Csp6I"
COMMENT     "CviAII" "CviJI" "DdeI" "DpnI" "DraI" "DraIII" "DrdI" "EaeI" "EagI"
COMMENT     "EarI" "EciI" "Eco57MI" "EcoHI" "EcoICRI" "EcoNI" "EcoO109I" "EcoRI"
COMMENT     "EcoRV" "EsaBC3I" "FalI" "FatI" "FauI" "FmuI" "Fnu4HI" "FokI" "FseI"
COMMENT     "FspAI" "FspI" "GdiII" "HaeI" "HaeII" "HaeIII" "HaeIV" "HgaI" "HhaI"
COMMENT     "Hin4I" "HincII" "HindIII" "HinfI" "HinP1I" "HpaI" "HpaII" "HphI"
COMMENT     "Hpy188I" "Hpy188III" "Hpy8I" "Hpy99I" "HpyAV" "HpyCH4I" "HpyCH4III"
COMMENT     "HpyCH4IV" "HpyCH4V" "HpyF10VI" "KasI" "KpnI" "LpnI" "MaeIII" "MboI"
COMMENT     "MboII" "MfeI" "MluI" "MlyI" "MmeI" "MnlI" "MscI" "MseI" "MslI"
COMMENT     "MspA1I" "MwoI" "NaeI" "NarI" "NciI" "NcoI" "NdeI" "NgoMIV" "NheI"
COMMENT     "NlaIII" "NlaIV" "Nli3877I" "NotI" "NruI" "NsiI" "NspI" "PacI"
            "PciI"
COMMENT     "PflMI" "PfoI" "PleI" "PmeI" "PmlI" "PpiI" "Ppu10I" "PpuMI" "PshAI"
COMMENT     "PsiI" "Psp03I" "PspGI" "PspOMI" "PsrI" "PssI" "PstI" "PvuI" "PvuII"
COMMENT     "RleAI" "RsaI" "RsrII" "SacI" "SacII" "SalI" "SanDI" "SapI" "Sau96I"
COMMENT     "SbfI" "ScaI" "SciI" "ScrFI" "SelI" "SexAI" "SfaNI" "SfcI" "SfiI"
COMMENT     "SfoI" "SgrAI" "SimI" "SmaI" "SmlI" "SnaBI" "SpeI" "SphI" "SrfI"
COMMENT     "Sse232I" "Sse8647I" "SspD5I" "SspI" "Sth132I" "StsI" "StuI"
            "StyD4I"
COMMENT     "StyI" "SwaI" "TaiI" "TaqI" "TaqII" "TatI" "TauI" "TfiI" "TseI"
COMMENT     "Tsp45I" "Tsp509I" "TspDTI" "TspGWI" "TspRI" "Tth111I" "Tth111II"
COMMENT     "UnbI" "UthSI" "VpaK11AI" "XbaI" "XcmI" "XhoI" "XmaI" "XmnI" "ZraI")
COMMENT     (CStringList "atg" "gtg") (CStringList "taa" "tga" "tag") (CObList)
            1
COMMENT     "{(0,1),2}" 0 0 "" 0 4294967295 0 0 0 0 0 0 0 "MAIN" 0 0 30 1
COMMENT     (CProteinMotifSearchObject 70 20 1 1 1 1 0 0 1 0 0 0 0 0))
COMMENT     (CMolPar 0 0 0 0 0 1 6299 0 0 0 0 0 0 0 0) (CStringList)
            (CStringList)
COMMENT     (CObList) (COAPar 25 250 50 0 6 4 3 7) (COAPar 25 250 50 0 6 4 3 7)
COMMENT     (COAPar 25 250 50 0 6 4 3 7)
COMMENT     (CObList #0=(CRSite (CStringList) "AarI" "cacctgc" 12 16 0 0 "")
COMMENT     #1=(CRSite (CStringList) "AatII" "gacgtc" 6 0 3 434 0 2880 0 4488 0
            0 "")
COMMENT     #2=(CRSite (CStringList) "Acc65I" "ggtacc" 2 0 1 651 0 0 "")
COMMENT     #3=(CRSite (CStringList) "AccI" "gtmkac" 3 0 0 0 "")
COMMENT     #4=(CRSite (CStringList) "AceIII" "cagctc" 14 18 11 1473 1 1530 1
            1665 1
COMMENT     1698 1 2019 1 2202 0 2352 1 2703 0 4164 1 4361 1 5103 1 0 "")
COMMENT     #5=(CRSite (CStringList) "AciI" "ccgc" 2 4 77 38 0 143 1 147 0 217 1
            328
COMMENT     1 362 0 364 1 383 0 390 1 403 0 406 0 449 0 484 0 489 0 492 0 509 0
COMMENT     561 1 593 1 603 1 1580 1 1593 1 1597 0 1877 0 1918 0 1985 0 2024 0
COMMENT     2162 0 2275 0 2335 0 2338 0 2736 1 2749 0 2762 0 2872 1 2913 1 2927
COMMENT     0 2929 1 2948 1 2958 0 3004 0 3012 0 3240 1 3300 0 3546 1 3555 1
COMMENT     3559 0 3664 1 3714 1 3740 1 3753 0 3790 1 3804 1 3807 1 3835 0 3862
COMMENT     0 4267 0 4293 0 4303 0 4342 0 4516 1 4563 0 4662 1 4771 1 4848 1
COMMENT     4892 0 5013 1 5059 0 5250 1 5341 1 5703 0 5712 1 5847 0 5957 1 6078
COMMENT     1 6097 1 6224 1 6252 1 0 "")
COMMENT     #6=(CRSite (CStringList) "AclI" "aacgtt" 3 0 3 4221 0 4805 0 5178 0
            0 "")
COMMENT     #7=(CRSite (CStringList) "AcuI" "ctgaag" 23 21 7 339 1 438 0 1320 0
            1812
COMMENT     0 2055 0 4741 0 5753 1 0 "")
COMMENT     #8=(CRSite (CStringList) "AfeI" "agcgct" 4 0 2 579 0 3028 0 0 "")
COMMENT     #9=(CRSite (CStringList) "AflII" "cttaag" 2 0 0 0 "")
COMMENT     #10=(CRSite (CStringList) "AflIII" "acrygt" 2 0 2 151 0 6295 0 0 "")
COMMENT     #11=(CRSite (CStringList) "AgeI" "accggt" 2 0 1 654 0 0 "")
COMMENT     #12=(CRSite (CStringList) "AhdI" "gacnnnnngtc" 7 0 4 71 0 3160 0
            3634 0
COMMENT     5407 0 0 "")
COMMENT     #13=(CRSite (CStringList) "AleI" "cacnnnngtg" 6 0 5 154 0 1689 0
            1839 0
COMMENT     2016 0 3104 0 0 "")
COMMENT     #14=(CRSite (CStringList) "AloI" "gaacnnnnnntcc" 26 21 2 3522 0 4047
            1 0
COMMENT     "")
COMMENT     #15=(CRSite (CStringList) "AluI" "agct" 3 0 35 12 0 353 0 737 0 916
            0
COMMENT     1055 0 1259 0 1487 0 1508 0 1538 0 1544 0 1679 0 1712 0 1784 0 1817
COMMENT     0 2033 0 2081 0 2192 0 2266 0 2366 0 2417 0 2693 0 3261 0 3378 0
COMMENT     3692 0 3921 0 4178 0 4356 0 4375 0 5054 0 5117 0 5217 0 5738 0 5995
COMMENT     0 6041 0 6131 0 0 "")
COMMENT     #16=(CRSite (CStringList) "AlwI" "ggatc" 10 11 15 637 1 650 0 1389 0
COMMENT     1617 0 2153 1 2352 0 2997 0 4768 0 4772 1 5089 0 5552 1 5553 0 5649
COMMENT     1 5651 0 5737 0 0 "")
COMMENT     #17=(CRSite (CStringList) "AlwNI" "cagnnnctg" 7 0 3 881 0 1538 0
            5886 0
COMMENT     0 "")
COMMENT     #18=(CRSite (CStringList) "ApaBI" "gcannnnntgc" 9 0 1 1290 0 0 "")
COMMENT     #19=(CRSite (CStringList) "ApaI" "gggccc" 6 0 4 177 0 834 0 972 0
            1064 0
COMMENT     0 "")
COMMENT     #20=(CRSite (CStringList) "ApaLI" "gtgcac" 2 0 4 2636 0 4238 0 4735
            0
COMMENT     5981 0 0 "")
COMMENT     #21=(CRSite (CStringList) "ApoI" "raatty" 2 0 5 896 0 2403 0 2446 0
            4191
COMMENT     0 4202 0 0 "")
COMMENT     #22=(CRSite (CStringList) "AscI" "ggcgcgcc" 3 0 0 0 "")
COMMENT     #23=(CRSite (CStringList) "AseI" "attaat" 3 0 1 5232 0 0 "")
COMMENT     #24=(CRSite (CStringList) "AsiSI" "gcgatcgc" 6 0 0 0 "")
COMMENT     #25=(CRSite (CStringList) "AvaI" "cycgrg" 2 0 9 41 0 52 0 647 0 826
            0
COMMENT     3033 0 3338 0 3648 0 3659 0 4115 0 0 "")
COMMENT     #26=(CRSite (CStringList) "AvaII" "ggwcc" 2 0 9 204 0 443 0 506 0
            1640 0
COMMENT     2315 0 2915 0 3548 0 5043 0 5265 0 0 "")
COMMENT     #27=(CRSite (CStringList) "AvrII" "cctagg" 2 0 1 1146 0 0 "")
COMMENT     #28=(CRSite (CStringList) "BaeI" "acnnnngtayc" 24 19 0 0 "")
COMMENT     #29=(CRSite (CStringList) "BamHI" "ggatcc" 2 0 1 642 0 0 "")
COMMENT     #30=(CRSite (CStringList) "BanI" "ggyrcc" 2 0 12 227 0 563 0 651 0
            657 0
COMMENT     681 0 756 0 1161 0 1275 0 1694 0 3704 0 3967 0 5454 0 0 "")
COMMENT     #31=(CRSite (CStringList) "BanII" "grgcyc" 6 0 6 177 0 834 0 972 0
            1064
COMMENT     0 2780 0 3937 0 0 "")
COMMENT     #32=(CRSite (CStringList) "BbeI" "ggcgcc" 6 0 5 567 0 760 0 1165 0
            1279
COMMENT     0 3708 0 0 "")
COMMENT     #33=(CRSite (CStringList) "Bbr7I" "gaagac" 14 18 2 2950 1 3232 0 0
            "")
COMMENT     #34=(CRSite (CStringList) "BbsI" "gaagac" 9 13 2 2955 1 3227 0 0 "")
COMMENT     #35=(CRSite (CStringList) "BbvCI" "cctcagc" 3 6 4 410 0 1056 1 1152
            1
COMMENT     3330 0 0 "")
COMMENT     #36=(CRSite (CStringList) "BbvI" "gcagc" 14 18 29 21 0 545 1 567 1
            612 0
COMMENT     1483 1 1517 0 1573 0 1804 1 1910 0 2194 0 2201 0 2227 1 2230 1 2495
COMMENT     1 2751 1 2827 1 2923 1 3016 1 3679 1 3701 0 3838 0 4362 1 4973 1
COMMENT     5364 0 5667 1 5873 1 5876 1 5966 0 6298 1 0 "")
COMMENT     #37=(CRSite (CStringList) "BccI" "ccatc" 10 11 15 133 0 558 0 759 0
            1095
COMMENT     0 1107 0 1365 0 1707 0 1959 0 2229 0 3570 1 3993 1 4025 0 4950 1
COMMENT     5237 1 5361 1 0 "")
COMMENT     #38=(CRSite (CStringList) "BceAI" "acggc" 18 20 15 731 0 1293 1 1460
            0
COMMENT     1733 0 1745 0 1793 0 1874 0 1985 0 2075 0 2153 0 2195 0 2246 0 2749
COMMENT     0 3981 0 5795 1 0 "")
COMMENT     #39=(CRSite (CStringList) "BcefI" "acggc" 18 19 15 731 0 1294 1 1460
            0
COMMENT     1733 0 1745 0 1793 0 1874 0 1985 0 2075 0 2153 0 2195 0 2246 0 2749
COMMENT     0 3981 0 5796 1 0 "")
COMMENT     #40=(CRSite (CStringList) "BcgI" "cgannnnnntgc" 25 23 4 355 0 1783 0
COMMENT     3341 0 4869 1 0 "")
COMMENT     #41=(CRSite (CStringList) "BciVI" "gtatcc" 13 12 5 722 1 1262 1 2496
            1
COMMENT     4570 0 6097 0 0 "")
COMMENT     #42=(CRSite (CStringList) "BclI" "tgatca" 2 0 0 0 "")
COMMENT     #43=(CRSite (CStringList) "BfaI" "ctag" 2 0 11 131 0 161 0 835 0
            1147 0
COMMENT     1366 0 3157 0 3571 0 3855 0 5214 0 5549 0 5802 0 0 "")
COMMENT     #44=(CRSite (CStringList) "BfrBI" "atgcat" 4 0 1 3363 0 0 "")
COMMENT     #45=(CRSite (CStringList) "BglI" "gccnnnnnggc" 8 0 6 43 0 666 0 1260
            0
COMMENT     1369 0 3664 0 5289 0 0 "")
COMMENT     #46=(CRSite (CStringList) "BglII" "agatct" 2 0 1 3039 0 0 "")
COMMENT     #47=(CRSite (CStringList) "BlpI" "gctnagc" 3 0 3 912 0 1557 0 3374 0
            0
COMMENT     "")
COMMENT     #48=(CRSite (CStringList) "Bme1580I" "gkgcmc" 6 0 15 177 0 540 0 708
            0
COMMENT     834 0 972 0 1064 0 1699 0 1828 0 2077 0 2640 0 2793 0 3111 0 4242 0
COMMENT     4739 0 5985 0 0 "")
COMMENT     #49=(CRSite (CStringList) "BmgBI" "cacgtc" 4 4 0 0 "")
COMMENT     #50=(CRSite (CStringList) "BmrI" "actggg" 12 11 3 954 0 3065 1 5367
            0 0
COMMENT     "") #51=(CRSite (CStringList) "BmtI" "gctagc" 6 0 0 0 "")
COMMENT     #52=(CRSite (CStringList) "BplI" "gagnnnnnctc" 25 0 1 3048 0 0 "")
COMMENT     #53=(CRSite (CStringList) "BpmI" "ctggag" 23 21 7 1521 0 1560 0 2103
            0
COMMENT     2343 0 3087 1 3283 0 5338 0 0 "")
COMMENT     #54=(CRSite (CStringList) "Bpu10I" "cctnagc" 3 6 6 410 0 1056 1 1152
            1
COMMENT     2262 0 2280 0 3330 0 0 "")
COMMENT     #55=(CRSite (CStringList) "BpuEI" "cttgag" 23 21 4 4803 0 5671 0
            5912 1
COMMENT     6210 0 0 "")
COMMENT     #56=(CRSite (CStringList) "BsaAI" "yacgtr" 4 0 4 701 0 1295 0 3543 0
COMMENT     4008 0 0 "")
COMMENT     #57=(CRSite (CStringList) "BsaBI" "gatnnnnatc" 6 0 2 1224 0 1650 0 0
            "")
COMMENT     #58=(CRSite (CStringList) "BsaHI" "grcgyc" 3 0 11 57 0 431 0 564 0
            757 0
COMMENT     1162 0 1276 0 2877 0 3645 0 3705 0 4485 0 4867 0 0 "")
COMMENT     #59=(CRSite (CStringList) "BsaI" "ggtctc" 8 12 2 3436 0 5341 0 0 "")
COMMENT     #60=(CRSite (CStringList) "BsaJI" "ccnngg" 2 0 29 41 0 52 0 362 0
            472 0
COMMENT     646 0 647 0 664 0 745 0 803 0 1146 0 1264 0 1345 0 1453 0 1636 0
COMMENT     1687 0 1827 0 1990 0 2014 0 2069 0 2731 0 2803 0 2835 0 2927 0 3087
COMMENT     0 3306 0 3464 0 3648 0 3659 0 6135 0 0 "")
COMMENT     #61=(CRSite (CStringList) "BsaWI" "wccggw" 2 0 4 654 0 5111 0 5942 0
COMMENT     6089 0 0 "")
COMMENT     #62=(CRSite (CStringList) "BsaXI" "acnnnnnctcc" 22 19 3 597 1 3520 0
COMMENT     4047 1 0 "")
COMMENT     #63=(CRSite (CStringList) "BscAI" "gcatc" 10 12 18 300 0 318 1 1233
            0
COMMENT     1760 1 2034 0 2049 0 2148 0 3022 0 3060 0 3149 0 3704 1 3740 0 4256
COMMENT     1 4346 0 4709 1 4954 0 5149 1 6201 1 0 "")
COMMENT     #64=(CRSite (CStringList) "BseMII" "ctcag" 16 14 23 23 1 98 0 424 0
            588
COMMENT     0 599 0 614 1 903 1 1047 1 1143 1 1548 1 2253 1 2271 1 2991 0 3344
COMMENT     0 3388 0 3461 0 3608 1 3683 0 4259 0 4920 0 5437 1 5603 1 6012 1 0
COMMENT     "")
COMMENT     #65=(CRSite (CStringList) "BseRI" "gaggag" 17 15 6 621 0 885 0 1497
            0
COMMENT     1689 0 2552 1 2613 0 0 "")
COMMENT     #66=(CRSite (CStringList) "BseYI" "cccagc" 2 6 5 499 0 1255 0 1508 1
COMMENT     3481 1 5991 0 0 "")
COMMENT     #67=(CRSite (CStringList) "BsgI" "gtgcag" 23 21 4 1275 1 1787 1 2208
            0
COMMENT     3288 0 0 "")
COMMENT     #68=(CRSite (CStringList) "BsiEI" "cgrycg" 5 0 7 147 0 243 0 1597 0
            3559
COMMENT     0 4889 0 5038 0 5961 0 0 "")
COMMENT     #69=(CRSite (CStringList) "BsiHKAI" "gwgcwc" 6 0 6 1285 0 2640 0
            4242 0
COMMENT     4739 0 4824 0 5985 0 0 "")
COMMENT     #70=(CRSite (CStringList) "BsiWI" "cgtacg" 2 0 0 0 "")
COMMENT     #71=(CRSite (CStringList) "BslI" "ccnnnnnnngg" 8 0 36 59 0 131 0 213
            0
COMMENT     386 0 389 0 464 0 654 0 1031 0 1171 0 1330 0 1351 0 1352 0 1459 0
COMMENT     1538 0 1606 0 1828 0 1991 0 2341 0 2617 0 2668 0 2767 0 2836 0 2928
COMMENT     0 2939 0 3088 0 3306 0 3576 0 3648 0 3789 0 4115 0 4116 0 4369 0
COMMENT     5817 0 6096 0 6262 0 6280 0 0 "")
COMMENT     #72=(CRSite (CStringList) "BsmAI" "gtctc" 7 11 8 1577 1 2593 0 3394
            1
COMMENT     3436 0 4370 0 4412 1 4565 1 5341 0 0 "")
COMMENT     #73=(CRSite (CStringList) "BsmBI" "cgtctc" 8 12 3 3394 1 4370 0 4412
            1 0
COMMENT     "")
COMMENT     #74=(CRSite (CStringList) "BsmFI" "gggac" 16 20 5 429 1 1525 0 2717
            0
COMMENT     2877 1 2888 0 0 "")
COMMENT     #75=(CRSite (CStringList) "BsmI" "gaatgc" 8 6 0 0 "")
COMMENT     #76=(CRSite (CStringList) "Bsp1286I" "gdgchc" 6 0 19 177 0 540 0 708
            0
COMMENT     834 0 972 0 1064 0 1285 0 1699 0 1828 0 2077 0 2640 0 2780 0 2793 0
COMMENT     3111 0 3937 0 4242 0 4739 0 4824 0 5985 0 0 "")
COMMENT     #77=(CRSite (CStringList) "Bsp24I" "gacnnnnnntgg" 25 20 5 1409 0
            2672 1
COMMENT     4507 0 5601 1 5779 1 0 "")
COMMENT     #78=(CRSite (CStringList) "BspCNI" "ctcag" 15 13 23 24 1 97 0 423 0
            587
COMMENT     0 598 0 615 1 904 1 1048 1 1144 1 1549 1 2254 1 2272 1 2990 0 3343
COMMENT     0 3387 0 3460 0 3609 1 3682 0 4258 0 4919 0 5438 1 5604 1 6013 1 0
COMMENT     "") #79=(CRSite (CStringList) "BspEI" "tccgga" 2 0 0 0 "")
COMMENT     #80=(CRSite (CStringList) "BspHI" "tcatga" 2 0 3 4462 0 4567 0 5575
            0 0
COMMENT     "") #81=(CRSite (CStringList) "BspMI" "acctgc" 11 15 1 1029 0 0 "")
COMMENT     #82=(CRSite (CStringList) "BsrBI" "ccgctc" 4 4 3 3555 1 3864 0 4565
            0 0
COMMENT     "")
COMMENT     #83=(CRSite (CStringList) "BsrDI" "gcaatg" 9 7 4 1571 0 2674 1 5173
            0
COMMENT     5347 1 0 "")
COMMENT     #84=(CRSite (CStringList) "BsrFI" "rccggy" 2 0 10 440 0 494 0 566 0
            654
COMMENT     0 858 0 1246 0 1809 0 2939 0 3903 0 5322 0 0 "")
COMMENT     #85=(CRSite (CStringList) "BsrGI" "tgtaca" 2 0 1 2368 0 0 "")
COMMENT     #86=(CRSite (CStringList) "BsrI" "actgg" 7 5 18 261 0 768 0 949 0
            1398 0
COMMENT     2270 1 2468 0 2669 0 3071 1 3104 1 4097 0 4762 0 4932 1 5201 0 5244
COMMENT     0 5362 0 5768 0 5880 1 5893 1 0 "")
COMMENT     #87=(CRSite (CStringList) "BssHII" "gcgcgc" 2 0 7 15 0 100 0 393 0
            395 0
COMMENT     423 0 3600 0 3685 0 0 "")
COMMENT     #88=(CRSite (CStringList) "BssSI" "cacgag" 2 6 4 1839 1 4431 1 4738
            0
COMMENT     6122 0 0 "")
COMMENT     #89=(CRSite (CStringList) "BstAPI" "gcannnnntgc" 8 0 1 1289 0 0 "")
COMMENT     #90=(CRSite (CStringList) "BstBI" "ttcgaa" 3 0 0 0 "")
COMMENT     #91=(CRSite (CStringList) "BstEII" "ggtnacc" 2 0 1 3535 0 0 "")
COMMENT     #92=(CRSite (CStringList) "BstF5I" "ggatg" 8 6 13 216 0 292 1 330 0
            1099
COMMENT     1 1529 0 1630 1 1699 1 2065 1 3052 1 4338 1 4961 0 5248 0 5429 0 0
COMMENT     "")
COMMENT     #93=(CRSite (CStringList) "BstKTI" "gatc" 4 0 25 645 0 931 0 1043 0
            1384
COMMENT     0 1612 0 1648 0 2161 0 2309 0 2347 0 2992 0 3042 0 3456 0 4727 0
COMMENT     4763 0 4780 0 5038 0 5084 0 5102 0 5443 0 5548 0 5560 0 5638 0 5646
COMMENT     0 5657 0 5732 0 0 "")
COMMENT     #94=(CRSite (CStringList) "BstNI" "ccwgg" 3 0 27 208 0 387 0 679 0
            804 0
COMMENT     818 0 882 0 1172 0 1266 0 1347 0 1455 0 1638 0 1704 0 1829 0 1941 0
COMMENT     2016 0 2070 0 2579 0 2861 0 3083 0 3089 0 3307 0 3356 0 3370 0 3424
COMMENT     0 6136 0 6149 0 6270 0 0 "")
COMMENT     #95=(CRSite (CStringList) "BstUI" "cgcg" 3 0 33 17 0 102 0 153 0 338
            0
COMMENT     364 0 395 0 397 0 425 0 480 0 486 0 518 0 525 0 546 0 1072 0 1987 0
COMMENT     2305 0 2872 0 2929 0 2960 0 3602 0 3687 0 3780 0 3804 0 3824 0 4200
COMMENT     0 4311 0 4414 0 4416 0 4516 0 4848 0 5341 0 5671 0 6252 0 0 "")
COMMENT     #96=(CRSite (CStringList) "BstXI" "ccannnnnntgg" 9 0 1 3481 0 0 "")
COMMENT     #97=(CRSite (CStringList) "BstYI" "rgatcy" 2 0 10 642 0 2158 0 2989
            0
COMMENT     3039 0 4760 0 4777 0 5545 0 5557 0 5643 0 5654 0 0 "")
COMMENT     #98=(CRSite (CStringList) "BstZ17I" "gtatac" 4 0 0 0 "")
COMMENT     #99=(CRSite (CStringList) "Bsu36I" "cctnagg" 3 0 0 0 "")
COMMENT     #100=(CRSite (CStringList) "BtgI" "ccrygg" 2 0 6 362 0 664 0 745 0
            2731
COMMENT     0 2803 0 2927 0 0 "")
COMMENT     #101=(CRSite (CStringList) "BthCI" "gcngc" 5 0 56 12 0 15 0 40 0 146
            0
COMMENT     149 0 331 0 393 0 408 0 491 0 494 0 561 0 564 0 583 0 603 0 1499 0
COMMENT     1508 0 1564 0 1596 0 1599 0 1820 0 1901 0 2185 0 2192 0 2243 0
COMMENT     2246 0 2340 0 2511 0 2751 0 2767 0 2843 0 2932 0 2939 0 2951 0
COMMENT     3006 0 3032 0 3558 0 3561 0 3667 0 3692 0 3695 0 3793 0 3807 0
COMMENT     3829 0 4269 0 4378 0 4665 0 4894 0 4989 0 5016 0 5355 0 5683 0
COMMENT     5889 0 5892 0 5957 0 6100 0 6255 0 0 "")
COMMENT     #102=(CRSite (CStringList) "BtsI" "gcagtg" 9 7 8 344 1 1409 1 1872 0
COMMENT     3276 0 3288 1 3501 1 4988 0 5008 1 0 "")
COMMENT     #103=(CRSite (CStringList) "Cac8I" "gcnngc" 4 0 52 7 0 17 0 21 0 25
            0 94
COMMENT     0 98 0 102 0 151 0 340 0 351 0 395 0 397 0 425 0 496 0 568 0 860 0
COMMENT     1116 0 1120 0 1248 0 1252 0 1261 0 1290 0 1572 0 1578 0 1782 0
COMMENT     1815 0 1863 0 1877 0 2187 0 2194 0 2753 0 2762 0 2845 0 2934 0
COMMENT     2941 0 3238 0 3361 0 3602 0 3606 0 3610 0 3679 0 3683 0 3687 0
COMMENT     3697 0 3848 0 3862 0 3905 0 4281 0 5294 0 5685 0 6245 0 6282 0 0
COMMENT     "")
COMMENT     #104=(CRSite (CStringList) "CdiI" "catcg" 5 5 16 755 0 962 1 983 0
            1229
COMMENT     0 1427 0 1766 1 2030 0 2045 0 2174 0 2225 0 2747 0 2827 0 3018 0
COMMENT     4021 0 4754 0 5155 1 0 "")
COMMENT     #105=(CRSite (CStringList) "ChaI" "gatc" 5 0 25 646 0 932 0 1044 0
            1385
COMMENT     0 1613 0 1649 0 2162 0 2310 0 2348 0 2993 0 3043 0 3457 0 4728 0
COMMENT     4764 0 4781 0 5039 0 5085 0 5103 0 5444 0 5549 0 5561 0 5639 0
COMMENT     5647 0 5658 0 5733 0 0 "")
COMMENT     #106=(CRSite (CStringList) "CjeI" "ccannnnnngt" 27 21 16 1051 0 1377
            1
COMMENT     1434 0 1457 0 2483 1 2614 1 2648 1 2705 0 3449 1 3976 1 4475 1
COMMENT     5634 0 5698 1 5734 0 5812 0 6253 1 0 "")
COMMENT     #107=(CRSite (CStringList) "CjePI" "ccannnnnnntc" 27 21 17 98 1 177
            1
COMMENT     205 1 1377 1 1550 1 2589 1 2705 0 2882 0 3096 0 3245 1 3612 0 4475
COMMENT     1 5042 0 5514 0 5634 0 5747 1 5812 0 0 "")
COMMENT     #108=(CRSite (CStringList) "ClaI" "atcgat" 3 0 2 2422 0 3017 0 0 "")
COMMENT     #109=(CRSite (CStringList) "Csp6I" "gtac" 2 0 8 652 0 1037 0 1628 0
            2087
COMMENT     0 2369 0 3776 0 4249 0 4925 0 0 "")
COMMENT     #110=(CRSite (CStringList) "CviAII" "catg" 2 0 21 665 0 908 0 1013 0
COMMENT     1325 0 1892 0 1922 0 2117 0 2312 0 2357 0 2529 0 3360 0 3364 0
COMMENT     4379 0 4463 0 4568 0 4961 0 4997 0 5075 0 5085 0 5576 0 6296 0 0
COMMENT     "")
COMMENT     #111=(CRSite (CStringList) "CviJI" "rgcy" 3 0 134 12 0 37 0 51 0 82
            0
COMMENT     118 0 146 0 175 0 353 0 468 0 498 0 503 0 718 0 737 0 750 0 808 0
COMMENT     832 0 862 0 885 0 916 0 936 0 949 0 970 0 985 0 1055 0 1062 0 1122
COMMENT     0 1151 0 1180 0 1186 0 1233 0 1246 0 1250 0 1254 0 1259 0 1263 0
COMMENT     1288 0 1356 0 1372 0 1378 0 1407 0 1431 0 1447 0 1458 0 1487 0
COMMENT     1496 0 1508 0 1538 0 1544 0 1556 0 1596 0 1679 0 1712 0 1732 0
COMMENT     1784 0 1817 0 1832 0 1855 0 1861 0 1933 0 2033 0 2081 0 2101 0
COMMENT     2121 0 2192 0 2233 0 2266 0 2366 0 2417 0 2550 0 2609 0 2693 0
COMMENT     2778 0 2783 0 2840 0 2901 0 2932 0 2943 0 2951 0 3003 0 3086 0
COMMENT     3117 0 3236 0 3261 0 3286 0 3334 0 3373 0 3378 0 3422 0 3427 0
COMMENT     3469 0 3558 0 3586 0 3622 0 3653 0 3667 0 3692 0 3907 0 3921 0
COMMENT     3935 0 4016 0 4120 0 4158 0 4178 0 4279 0 4283 0 4323 0 4356 0
COMMENT     4375 0 4429 0 5016 0 5054 0 5117 0 5127 0 5217 0 5283 0 5292 0
COMMENT     5296 0 5322 0 5363 0 5375 0 5738 0 5767 0 5810 0 5821 0 5886 0
COMMENT     5965 0 5990 0 5995 0 6041 0 6131 0 6229 0 6255 0 6273 0 6284 0 0
COMMENT     "")
COMMENT     #112=(CRSite (CStringList) "DdeI" "ctnag" 2 0 24 32 0 84 0 410 0 574
            0
COMMENT     585 0 623 0 912 0 1056 0 1152 0 1557 0 2262 0 2280 0 2977 0 3330 0
COMMENT     3374 0 3447 0 3617 0 3669 0 4245 0 4480 0 4906 0 5446 0 5612 0
COMMENT     6021 0 0 "")
COMMENT     #113=(CRSite (CStringList) "DpnI" "gatc" 3 0 25 644 0 930 0 1042 0
            1383
COMMENT     0 1611 0 1647 0 2160 0 2308 0 2346 0 2991 0 3041 0 3455 0 4726 0
COMMENT     4762 0 4779 0 5037 0 5083 0 5101 0 5442 0 5547 0 5559 0 5637 0
COMMENT     5645 0 5656 0 5731 0 0 "")
COMMENT     #114=(CRSite (CStringList) "DraI" "tttaaa" 4 0 3 4829 0 5521 0 5540
            0 0
COMMENT     "")
COMMENT     #115=(CRSite (CStringList) "DraIII" "cacnnngtg" 7 0 2 1415 0 4011 0
            0 "")
COMMENT     #116=(CRSite (CStringList) "DrdI" "gacnnnnnngtc" 8 0 3 4055 0 4324 0
COMMENT     6193 0 0 "")
COMMENT     #117=(CRSite (CStringList) "EaeI" "yggccr" 2 0 15 116 0 144 0 466 0
            748
COMMENT     0 934 0 1120 0 1231 0 1429 0 1594 0 1730 0 2119 0 3420 0 3556 0
COMMENT     3584 0 5014 0 0 "")
COMMENT     #118=(CRSite (CStringList) "EagI" "cggccg" 2 0 3 144 0 1594 0 3556 0
            0
COMMENT     "")
COMMENT     #119=(CRSite (CStringList) "EarI" "ctcttc" 8 11 2 2959 0 4608 1 0
            "")
COMMENT     #120=(CRSite (CStringList) "EciI" "ggcgga" 18 16 8 1907 1 2151 1
            2264 1
COMMENT     2751 0 3289 1 5265 0 6093 0 6239 0 0 "")
COMMENT     #121=(CRSite (CStringList) "Eco57MI" "ctgrag" 23 21 14 339 1 438 0
            1320
COMMENT     0 1521 0 1560 0 1812 0 2055 0 2103 0 2343 0 3087 1 3283 0 4741 0
COMMENT     5338 0 5753 1 0 "")
COMMENT     #122=(CRSite (CStringList) "EcoHI" "ccsgg" 1 0 22 40 0 41 0 51 0 52
            0 77
COMMENT     0 463 0 646 0 647 0 1458 0 1686 0 2340 0 2700 0 3622 0 3647 0 3648
COMMENT     0 3658 0 3659 0 4333 0 4368 0 4869 0 5220 0 5916 0 0 "")
COMMENT     #123=(CRSite (CStringList) "EcoICRI" "gagctc" 4 0 0 0 "")
COMMENT     #124=(CRSite (CStringList) "EcoNI" "cctnnnnnagg" 6 0 0 0 "")
COMMENT     #125=(CRSite (CStringList) "EcoO109I" "rggnccy" 3 0 9 173 0 174 0
            830 0
COMMENT     831 0 969 0 1060 0 1061 0 3234 0 4427 0 0 "")
COMMENT     #126=(CRSite (CStringList) "EcoRI" "gaattc" 2 0 1 2403 0 0 "")
COMMENT     #127=(CRSite (CStringList) "EcoRV" "gatatc" 4 0 1 2411 0 0 "")
COMMENT     #128=(CRSite (CStringList) "EsaBC3I" "tcga" 3 0 15 636 0 1385 0 1649
            0
COMMENT     1709 0 2003 0 2030 0 2045 0 2174 0 2408 0 2423 0 3018 0 3035 0
COMMENT     3974 0 4754 0 6198 0 0 "")
COMMENT     #129=(CRSite (CStringList) "FalI" "aagnnnnnctt" 25 0 1 2168 0 0 "")
COMMENT     #130=(CRSite (CStringList) "FatI" "catg" 1 0 21 664 0 907 0 1012 0
            1324
COMMENT     0 1891 0 1921 0 2116 0 2311 0 2356 0 2528 0 3359 0 3363 0 4378 0
COMMENT     4462 0 4567 0 4960 0 4996 0 5074 0 5084 0 5575 0 6295 0 0 "")
COMMENT     #131=(CRSite (CStringList) "FauI" "cccgc" 10 12 14 210 1 390 0 456 0
COMMENT     1884 0 1992 0 2769 0 2865 1 2934 0 3019 0 3233 1 3800 1 3869 0
COMMENT     4300 0 4310 0 0 "")
COMMENT     #132=(CRSite (CStringList) "FmuI" "ggncc" 5 0 36 176 0 177 0 207 0
            446 0
COMMENT     500 0 509 0 833 0 834 0 887 0 950 0 971 0 972 0 1063 0 1064 0 1256
COMMENT     0 1265 0 1357 0 1409 0 1460 0 1643 0 1834 0 2235 0 2318 0 2611 0
COMMENT     2903 0 2918 0 3004 0 3088 0 3237 0 3551 0 4017 0 4430 0 5046 0
COMMENT     5268 0 5285 0 5364 0 0 "")
COMMENT     #133=(CRSite (CStringList) "Fnu4HI" "gcngc" 3 0 56 10 0 13 0 38 0
            144 0
COMMENT     147 0 329 0 391 0 406 0 489 0 492 0 559 0 562 0 581 0 601 0 1497 0
COMMENT     1506 0 1562 0 1594 0 1597 0 1818 0 1899 0 2183 0 2190 0 2241 0
COMMENT     2244 0 2338 0 2509 0 2749 0 2765 0 2841 0 2930 0 2937 0 2949 0
COMMENT     3004 0 3030 0 3556 0 3559 0 3665 0 3690 0 3693 0 3791 0 3805 0
COMMENT     3827 0 4267 0 4376 0 4663 0 4892 0 4987 0 5014 0 5353 0 5681 0
COMMENT     5887 0 5890 0 5955 0 6098 0 6253 0 0 "")
COMMENT     #134=(CRSite (CStringList) "FokI" "ggatg" 15 19 13 223 0 279 1 337 0
COMMENT     1086 1 1536 0 1617 1 1686 1 2052 1 3039 1 4325 1 4968 0 5255 0
COMMENT     5436 0 0 "")
COMMENT     #135=(CRSite (CStringList) "FseI" "ggccggcc" 7 0 0 0 "")
COMMENT     #136=(CRSite (CStringList) "FspAI" "rtgcgcay" 5 0 1 343 0 0 "")
COMMENT     #137=(CRSite (CStringList) "FspI" "tgcgca" 4 0 3 291 0 343 0 5184 0
            0 "")
COMMENT     #138=(CRSite (CStringList) "GdiII" "cggccr" 2 6 12 144 1 144 0 466 0
            934
COMMENT     1 1120 1 1594 0 1594 1 1730 0 2119 1 3556 1 3556 0 5014 0 0 "")
COMMENT     #139=(CRSite (CStringList) "HaeI" "wggccw" 4 0 10 118 0 750 0 1233 0
COMMENT     1431 0 3422 0 3469 0 3586 0 5821 0 6273 0 6284 0 0 "")
COMMENT     #140=(CRSite (CStringList) "HaeII" "rgcgcy" 6 0 12 567 0 581 0 760 0
COMMENT     1087 0 1165 0 1279 0 1577 0 3030 0 3708 0 3853 0 3861 0 6055 0 0
COMMENT     "")
COMMENT     #141=(CRSite (CStringList) "HaeIII" "ggcc" 3 0 51 37 0 82 0 118 0
            146 0
COMMENT     175 0 468 0 498 0 750 0 832 0 885 0 936 0 949 0 970 0 1062 0 1122
COMMENT     0 1233 0 1254 0 1263 0 1356 0 1407 0 1431 0 1458 0 1596 0 1732 0
COMMENT     1832 0 1861 0 2121 0 2233 0 2609 0 2901 0 2932 0 2951 0 3003 0
COMMENT     3086 0 3236 0 3422 0 3469 0 3558 0 3586 0 3622 0 3667 0 4016 0
COMMENT     4158 0 4429 0 5016 0 5283 0 5363 0 5821 0 6255 0 6273 0 6284 0 0
COMMENT     "")
COMMENT     #142=(CRSite (CStringList) "HaeIV" "gaynnnnnrtc" 26 0 4 90 0 3179 0
            3653
COMMENT     0 5426 0 0 "")
COMMENT     #143=(CRSite (CStringList) "HgaI" "gacgc" 11 16 9 46 1 469 1 2661 0
            2949
COMMENT     1 3653 0 4317 0 4875 0 5605 1 6183 1 0 "")
COMMENT     #144=(CRSite (CStringList) "HhaI" "gcgc" 4 0 51 17 0 19 0 102 0 104
            0
COMMENT     292 0 338 0 344 0 395 0 397 0 399 0 425 0 427 0 488 0 525 0 546 0
COMMENT     558 0 566 0 580 0 631 0 759 0 1086 0 1164 0 1278 0 1576 0 1948 0
COMMENT     1989 0 2305 0 2872 0 3029 0 3602 0 3604 0 3687 0 3689 0 3707 0
COMMENT     3782 0 3795 0 3804 0 3826 0 3852 0 3860 0 4313 0 4416 0 4516 0
COMMENT     4848 0 5185 0 5278 0 5671 0 5780 0 5954 0 6054 0 6121 0 0 "")
COMMENT     #145=(CRSite (CStringList) "Hin4I" "gaynnnnnvtc" 25 20 10 57 1 89 0
            2794
COMMENT     0 3146 1 3178 0 3620 1 3652 0 5319 1 5393 1 5425 0 0 "")
COMMENT     #146=(CRSite (CStringList) "HincII" "gtyrac" 4 0 0 0 "")
COMMENT     #147=(CRSite (CStringList) "HindIII" "aagctt" 2 0 1 2415 0 0 "")
COMMENT     #148=(CRSite (CStringList) "HinfI" "gantc" 2 0 12 572 0 609 0 813 0
            1334
COMMENT     0 2864 0 2984 0 3319 0 3351 0 4056 0 4078 0 5408 0 5925 0 0 "")
COMMENT     #149=(CRSite (CStringList) "HinP1I" "gcgc" 2 0 51 15 0 17 0 100 0
            102 0
COMMENT     290 0 336 0 342 0 393 0 395 0 397 0 423 0 425 0 486 0 523 0 544 0
COMMENT     556 0 564 0 578 0 629 0 757 0 1084 0 1162 0 1276 0 1574 0 1946 0
COMMENT     1987 0 2303 0 2870 0 3027 0 3600 0 3602 0 3685 0 3687 0 3705 0
COMMENT     3780 0 3793 0 3802 0 3824 0 3850 0 3858 0 4311 0 4414 0 4514 0
COMMENT     4846 0 5183 0 5276 0 5669 0 5778 0 5952 0 6052 0 6119 0 0 "")
COMMENT     #150=(CRSite (CStringList) "HpaI" "gttaac" 4 0 0 0 "")
COMMENT     #151=(CRSite (CStringList) "HpaII" "ccgg" 2 0 34 42 0 53 0 79 0 441
            0
COMMENT     465 0 495 0 504 0 567 0 648 0 655 0 859 0 1247 0 1460 0 1687 0
COMMENT     1750 0 1810 0 2341 0 2701 0 2940 0 3623 0 3649 0 3660 0 3904 0
COMMENT     4335 0 4369 0 4870 0 5112 0 5222 0 5289 0 5323 0 5727 0 5917 0
COMMENT     5943 0 6090 0 0 "")
COMMENT     #152=(CRSite (CStringList) "HphI" "ggtga" 14 13 17 782 1 1604 1 1673
            0
COMMENT     1676 1 2006 0 2030 0 2159 0 3403 1 3463 0 4008 0 4387 1 4396 1
COMMENT     4680 1 4715 0 4921 1 5337 0 5564 0 0 "")
COMMENT     #153=(CRSite (CStringList) "Hpy188I" "tcnga" 4 0 17 304 0 1467 0
            2980 0
COMMENT     2989 0 3154 0 3525 0 3951 0 4262 0 4387 0 4909 0 5029 0 5040 0
COMMENT     5486 0 5621 0 5755 0 6108 0 6186 0 0 "")
COMMENT     #154=(CRSite (CStringList) "Hpy188III" "tcnnga" 3 0 23 161 0 636 0
            726 0
COMMENT     867 0 1103 0 1217 0 1532 0 1841 0 2156 0 2330 0 2436 0 3035 0 3338
COMMENT     0 4433 0 4463 0 4568 0 5317 0 5576 0 5650 0 5733 0 5831 0 5929 0
COMMENT     6063 0 0 "")
COMMENT     #155=(CRSite (CStringList) "Hpy8I" "gtnnac" 4 0 16 1037 0 1315 0
            1684 0
COMMENT     1727 0 2021 0 2150 0 2638 0 3498 0 4005 0 4060 0 4077 0 4225 0
COMMENT     4240 0 4737 0 5495 0 5983 0 0 "")
COMMENT     #156=(CRSite (CStringList) "Hpy99I" "cgwcg" 6 0 10 62 0 1389 0 1521
            0
COMMENT     1725 0 1971 0 2232 0 3647 0 5142 0 5405 0 6199 0 0 "")
COMMENT     #157=(CRSite (CStringList) "HpyAV" "ccttc" 12 11 24 384 0 413 1 470
            0
COMMENT     633 1 983 0 1328 0 1859 0 1923 1 2030 1 2891 0 2905 0 2928 0 2932
COMMENT     0 2979 0 3175 0 3520 0 3530 0 3892 0 4683 0 5042 1 5295 0 5750 1
COMMENT     5808 0 6060 1 0 "")
COMMENT     #158=(CRSite (CStringList) "HpyCH4I" "catg" 4 0 21 667 0 910 0 1015
            0
COMMENT     1327 0 1894 0 1924 0 2119 0 2314 0 2359 0 2531 0 3362 0 3366 0
COMMENT     4381 0 4465 0 4570 0 4963 0 4999 0 5077 0 5087 0 5578 0 6298 0 0
COMMENT     "")
COMMENT     #159=(CRSite (CStringList) "HpyCH4III" "acngt" 4 0 10 370 0 1588 0
            2642
COMMENT     0 4034 0 4364 0 4399 0 4967 0 5482 0 5795 0 6265 0 0 "")
COMMENT     #160=(CRSite (CStringList) "HpyCH4IV" "acgt" 2 0 21 431 0 700 0 1294
            0
COMMENT     1657 0 1723 0 1936 0 2107 0 2624 0 2877 0 2890 0 3542 0 3759 0
COMMENT     3897 0 4007 0 4050 0 4062 0 4221 0 4485 0 4805 0 5178 0 5594 0 0
COMMENT     "")
COMMENT     #161=(CRSite (CStringList) "HpyCH4V" "tgca" 3 0 22 5 0 168 0 190 0
            1292
COMMENT     0 1804 0 1865 0 2189 0 2638 0 3141 0 3269 0 3293 0 3363 0 3699 0
COMMENT     4240 0 4378 0 4737 0 4981 0 5069 0 5262 0 5352 0 5687 0 5983 0 0
COMMENT     "")
COMMENT     #162=(CRSite (CStringList) "HpyF10VI" "gcnnnnnnngc" 9 0 45 44 0 351
            0
COMMENT     371 0 397 0 406 0 412 0 421 0 501 0 568 0 667 0 757 0 923 0 968 0
COMMENT     1053 0 1257 0 1261 0 1290 0 1370 0 1494 0 1503 0 1506 0 1568 0
COMMENT     1751 0 1811 0 1824 0 1868 0 1877 0 2636 0 2758 0 2762 0 2854 0
COMMENT     2946 0 2958 0 3300 0 3553 0 3665 0 3712 0 3800 0 3802 0 3844 0
COMMENT     3871 0 3901 0 5290 0 5678 0 6250 0 0 "")
COMMENT     #163=(CRSite (CStringList) "KasI" "ggcgcc" 2 0 5 563 0 756 0 1161 0
            1275
COMMENT     0 3704 0 0 "")
COMMENT     #164=(CRSite (CStringList) "KpnI" "ggtacc" 6 0 1 655 0 0 "")
COMMENT     #165=(CRSite (CStringList) "LpnI" "rgcgcy" 4 0 12 565 0 579 0 758 0
            1085
COMMENT     0 1163 0 1277 0 1575 0 3028 0 3706 0 3851 0 3859 0 6053 0 0 "")
COMMENT     #166=(CRSite (CStringList) "MaeIII" "gtnac" 1 0 17 432 0 1440 0 1841
            0
COMMENT     2330 0 3059 0 3535 0 3818 0 3830 0 4358 0 4746 0 4934 0 5087 0
COMMENT     5145 0 5476 0 5759 0 5875 0 5938 0 0 "")
COMMENT     #167=(CRSite (CStringList) "MboI" "gatc" 1 0 25 642 0 928 0 1040 0
            1381
COMMENT     0 1609 0 1645 0 2158 0 2306 0 2344 0 2989 0 3039 0 3453 0 4724 0
COMMENT     4760 0 4777 0 5035 0 5081 0 5099 0 5440 0 5545 0 5557 0 5635 0
COMMENT     5643 0 5654 0 5729 0 0 "")
COMMENT     #168=(CRSite (CStringList) "MboII" "gaaga" 14 13 14 1193 1 1901 1
            1946 1
COMMENT     1949 1 2144 0 2946 1 2955 1 3232 0 3869 1 4625 0 4734 0 4812 0
COMMENT     5567 0 5638 1 0 "")
COMMENT     #169=(CRSite (CStringList) "MfeI" "caattg" 2 0 0 0 "")
COMMENT     #170=(CRSite (CStringList) "MluI" "acgcgt" 2 0 1 151 0 0 "")
COMMENT     #171=(CRSite (CStringList) "MlyI" "gagtc" 11 11 8 566 1 618 0 822 0
            2993
COMMENT     0 4065 0 4072 1 5417 0 5919 1 0 "")
COMMENT     #172=(CRSite (CStringList) "MmeI" "tccrac" 27 25 5 2967 1 3459 0
            4033 1
COMMENT     5902 1 6086 1 0 "")
COMMENT     #173=(CRSite (CStringList) "MnlI" "cctc" 12 11 60 27 1 93 0 102 1
            164 1
COMMENT     207 1 300 1 306 1 326 1 419 0 513 1 594 0 599 1 857 0 863 1 1051 1
COMMENT     1130 1 1147 1 1362 1 1394 1 1475 1 1514 1 1546 1 1613 1 1667 1
COMMENT     1748 1 1754 1 1848 0 1985 1 1997 1 2048 1 2168 1 2384 1 2443 0
COMMENT     2573 0 2591 1 2730 0 2913 0 2962 0 2986 0 3017 0 3076 0 3087 0
COMMENT     3180 1 3313 0 3339 0 3345 0 3480 0 3603 0 3612 1 3678 0 3981 0
COMMENT     4381 1 4440 0 5034 1 5240 1 5387 0 5468 0 5868 0 6118 1 6192 0 0
COMMENT     "")
COMMENT     #174=(CRSite (CStringList) "MscI" "tggcca" 4 0 6 118 0 750 0 1233 0
            1431
COMMENT     0 3422 0 3586 0 0 "")
COMMENT     #175=(CRSite (CStringList) "MseI" "ttaa" 2 0 20 2473 0 2514 0 3134 0
COMMENT     3798 0 4069 0 4167 0 4184 0 4195 0 4207 0 4218 0 4275 0 4456 0
COMMENT     4828 0 5193 0 5232 0 5467 0 5520 0 5534 0 5539 0 5591 0 0 "")
COMMENT     #176=(CRSite (CStringList) "MslI" "caynnnnrtg" 6 0 12 154 0 1104 0
            1656
COMMENT     0 1689 0 1839 0 2016 0 2145 0 3057 0 3104 0 4636 0 4995 0 5154 0 0
COMMENT     "")
COMMENT     #177=(CRSite (CStringList) "MspA1I" "cmgckg" 4 0 14 12 0 364 0 603 0
COMMENT     1055 0 1259 0 1508 0 2764 0 2913 0 2929 0 3692 0 4305 0 4771 0
COMMENT     5712 0 5957 0 0 "")
COMMENT     #178=(CRSite (CStringList) "MwoI" "gcnnnnnnngc" 8 0 45 43 0 350 0
            370 0
COMMENT     396 0 405 0 411 0 420 0 500 0 567 0 666 0 756 0 922 0 967 0 1052 0
COMMENT     1256 0 1260 0 1289 0 1369 0 1493 0 1502 0 1505 0 1567 0 1750 0
COMMENT     1810 0 1823 0 1867 0 1876 0 2635 0 2757 0 2761 0 2853 0 2945 0
COMMENT     2957 0 3299 0 3552 0 3664 0 3711 0 3799 0 3801 0 3843 0 3870 0
COMMENT     3900 0 5289 0 5677 0 6249 0 0 "")
COMMENT     #179=(CRSite (CStringList) "NaeI" "gccggc" 4 0 6 496 0 568 0 860 0
            1248
COMMENT     0 2941 0 3905 0 0 "")
COMMENT     #180=(CRSite (CStringList) "NarI" "ggcgcc" 3 0 5 564 0 757 0 1162 0
            1276
COMMENT     0 3705 0 0 "")
COMMENT     #181=(CRSite (CStringList) "NciI" "ccsgg" 3 0 22 42 0 43 0 53 0 54 0
            79
COMMENT     0 465 0 648 0 649 0 1460 0 1688 0 2342 0 2702 0 3624 0 3649 0 3650
COMMENT     0 3660 0 3661 0 4335 0 4370 0 4871 0 5222 0 5918 0 0 "")
COMMENT     #182=(CRSite (CStringList) "NcoI" "ccatgg" 2 0 1 664 0 0 "")
COMMENT     #183=(CRSite (CStringList) "NdeI" "catatg" 3 0 0 0 "")
COMMENT     #184=(CRSite (CStringList) "NgoMIV" "gccggc" 2 0 6 494 0 566 0 858 0
COMMENT     1246 0 2939 0 3903 0 0 "")
COMMENT     #185=(CRSite (CStringList) "NheI" "gctagc" 2 0 0 0 "")
COMMENT     #186=(CRSite (CStringList) "NlaIII" "catg" 5 0 21 668 0 911 0 1016 0
COMMENT     1328 0 1895 0 1925 0 2120 0 2315 0 2360 0 2532 0 3363 0 3367 0
COMMENT     4382 0 4466 0 4571 0 4964 0 5000 0 5078 0 5088 0 5579 0 6299 0 0
COMMENT     "")
COMMENT     #187=(CRSite (CStringList) "NlaIV" "ggnncc" 4 0 33 138 0 175 0 229 0
            445
COMMENT     0 565 0 644 0 653 0 659 0 683 0 758 0 831 0 832 0 970 0 971 0 1062
COMMENT     0 1063 0 1163 0 1277 0 1696 0 2234 0 3255 0 3566 0 3706 0 3936 0
COMMENT     3948 0 3969 0 4520 0 5110 0 5321 0 5362 0 5456 0 6228 0 6267 0 0
COMMENT     "")
COMMENT     #188=(CRSite (CStringList) "Nli3877I" "cycgrg" 6 0 9 45 0 56 0 651 0
            830
COMMENT     0 3037 0 3342 0 3652 0 3663 0 4119 0 0 "")
COMMENT     #189=(CRSite (CStringList) "NotI" "gcggccgc" 3 0 3 144 0 1594 0 3556
            0 0
COMMENT     "") #190=(CRSite (CStringList) "NruI" "tcgcga" 4 0 0 0 "")
COMMENT     #191=(CRSite (CStringList) "NsiI" "atgcat" 6 0 1 3365 0 0 "")
COMMENT     #192=(CRSite (CStringList) "NspI" "rcatgy" 6 0 4 1016 0 3363 0 4382
            0
COMMENT     6299 0 0 "")
COMMENT     #193=(CRSite (CStringList) "PacI" "ttaattaa" 6 0 0 0 "")
COMMENT     #194=(CRSite (CStringList) "PciI" "acatgt" 2 0 1 6295 0 0 "")
COMMENT     #195=(CRSite (CStringList) "PflMI" "ccannnnntgg" 8 0 3 1330 0 1538 0
COMMENT     2668 0 0 "")
COMMENT     #196=(CRSite (CStringList) "PfoI" "tccngga" 2 0 4 816 0 1939 0 2700
            0
COMMENT     4368 0 0 "")
COMMENT     #197=(CRSite (CStringList) "PleI" "gagtc" 10 11 8 566 1 617 0 821 0
            2992
COMMENT     0 4064 0 4072 1 5416 0 5919 1 0 "")
COMMENT     #198=(CRSite (CStringList) "PmeI" "gtttaaac" 5 0 0 0 "")
COMMENT     #199=(CRSite (CStringList) "PmlI" "cacgtg" 4 0 2 1295 0 3543 0 0 "")
COMMENT     #200=(CRSite (CStringList) "PpiI" "gaacnnnnnctc" 26 21 7 1512 1 1665
            1
COMMENT     1983 1 3522 0 4047 1 4779 0 5589 1 0 "")
COMMENT     #201=(CRSite (CStringList) "Ppu10I" "atgcat" 2 0 1 3361 0 0 "")
COMMENT     #202=(CRSite (CStringList) "PpuMI" "rggwccy" 3 0 0 0 "")
COMMENT     #203=(CRSite (CStringList) "PshAI" "gacnnnngtc" 6 0 0 0 "")
COMMENT     #204=(CRSite (CStringList) "PsiI" "ttataa" 4 0 1 4136 0 0 "")
COMMENT     #205=(CRSite (CStringList) "Psp03I" "ggwcc" 5 0 9 207 0 446 0 509 0
            1643
COMMENT     0 2318 0 2918 0 3551 0 5046 0 5268 0 0 "")
COMMENT     #206=(CRSite (CStringList) "PspGI" "ccwgg" 1 0 27 206 0 385 0 677 0
            802
COMMENT     0 816 0 880 0 1170 0 1264 0 1345 0 1453 0 1636 0 1702 0 1827 0
COMMENT     1939 0 2014 0 2068 0 2577 0 2859 0 3081 0 3087 0 3305 0 3354 0
COMMENT     3368 0 3422 0 6134 0 6147 0 6268 0 0 "")
COMMENT     #207=(CRSite (CStringList) "PspOMI" "gggccc" 2 0 4 173 0 830 0 968 0
COMMENT     1060 0 0 "")
COMMENT     #208=(CRSite (CStringList) "PsrI" "gaacnnnnnntac" 26 21 0 0 "")
COMMENT     #209=(CRSite (CStringList) "PssI" "rggnccy" 6 0 9 176 0 177 0 833 0
            834
COMMENT     0 972 0 1063 0 1064 0 3237 0 4430 0 0 "")
COMMENT     #210=(CRSite (CStringList) "PstI" "ctgcag" 6 0 4 7 0 170 0 1867 0
            3701 0
COMMENT     0 "")
COMMENT     #211=(CRSite (CStringList) "PvuI" "cgatcg" 5 0 1 5038 0 0 "")
COMMENT     #212=(CRSite (CStringList) "PvuII" "cagctg" 4 0 5 12 0 1055 0 1259 0
COMMENT     1508 0 3692 0 0 "")
COMMENT     #213=(CRSite (CStringList) "RleAI" "cccaca" 19 16 2 955 1 1341 1 0
            "")
COMMENT     #214=(CRSite (CStringList) "RsaI" "gtac" 3 0 8 653 0 1038 0 1629 0
            2088
COMMENT     0 2370 0 3777 0 4250 0 4926 0 0 "")
COMMENT     #215=(CRSite (CStringList) "RsrII" "cggwccg" 3 0 2 506 0 3548 0 0
            "")
COMMENT     #216=(CRSite (CStringList) "SacI" "gagctc" 6 0 0 0 "")
COMMENT     #217=(CRSite (CStringList) "SacII" "ccgcgg" 5 0 2 365 0 2930 0 0 "")
COMMENT     #218=(CRSite (CStringList) "SalI" "gtcgac" 2 0 0 0 "")
COMMENT     #219=(CRSite (CStringList) "SanDI" "gggwccc" 3 0 0 0 "")
COMMENT     #220=(CRSite (CStringList) "SapI" "gctcttc" 9 12 0 0 "")
COMMENT     #221=(CRSite (CStringList) "Sau96I" "ggncc" 2 0 36 173 0 174 0 204 0
            443
COMMENT     0 497 0 506 0 830 0 831 0 884 0 947 0 968 0 969 0 1060 0 1061 0
COMMENT     1253 0 1262 0 1354 0 1406 0 1457 0 1640 0 1831 0 2232 0 2315 0
COMMENT     2608 0 2900 0 2915 0 3001 0 3085 0 3234 0 3548 0 4014 0 4427 0
COMMENT     5043 0 5265 0 5282 0 5361 0 0 "")
COMMENT     #222=(CRSite (CStringList) "SbfI" "cctgcagg" 7 0 2 7 0 3701 0 0 "")
COMMENT     #223=(CRSite (CStringList) "ScaI" "agtact" 4 0 1 4926 0 0 "")
COMMENT     #224=(CRSite (CStringList) "SciI" "ctcgag" 4 0 1 3035 0 0 "")
COMMENT     #225=(CRSite (CStringList) "ScrFI" "ccngg" 3 0 49 42 0 43 0 53 0 54
            0 79
COMMENT     0 208 0 387 0 465 0 648 0 649 0 679 0 804 0 818 0 882 0 1172 0
COMMENT     1266 0 1347 0 1455 0 1460 0 1638 0 1688 0 1704 0 1829 0 1941 0
COMMENT     2016 0 2070 0 2342 0 2579 0 2702 0 2861 0 3083 0 3089 0 3307 0
COMMENT     3356 0 3370 0 3424 0 3624 0 3649 0 3650 0 3660 0 3661 0 4335 0
COMMENT     4370 0 4871 0 5222 0 5918 0 6136 0 6149 0 6270 0 0 "")
COMMENT     #226=(CRSite (CStringList) "SelI" "cgcg" 1 0 33 15 0 100 0 151 0 336
            0
COMMENT     362 0 393 0 395 0 423 0 478 0 484 0 516 0 523 0 544 0 1070 0 1985
COMMENT     0 2303 0 2870 0 2927 0 2958 0 3600 0 3685 0 3778 0 3802 0 3822 0
COMMENT     4198 0 4309 0 4412 0 4414 0 4514 0 4846 0 5339 0 5669 0 6250 0 0
COMMENT     "") #227=(CRSite (CStringList) "SexAI" "accwggt" 2 0 0 0 "")
COMMENT     #228=(CRSite (CStringList) "SfaNI" "gcatc" 11 15 18 301 0 315 1 1234
            0
COMMENT     1757 1 2035 0 2050 0 2149 0 3023 0 3061 0 3150 0 3701 1 3741 0
COMMENT     4253 1 4347 0 4706 1 4955 0 5146 1 6198 1 0 "")
COMMENT     #229=(CRSite (CStringList) "SfcI" "ctryag" 2 0 9 3 0 166 0 1863 0
            3229 0
COMMENT     3697 0 3785 0 5161 0 5839 0 6030 0 0 "")
COMMENT     #230=(CRSite (CStringList) "SfiI" "ggccnnnnnggcc" 9 0 1 1260 0 0 "")
COMMENT     #231=(CRSite (CStringList) "SfoI" "ggcgcc" 4 0 5 565 0 758 0 1163 0
            1277
COMMENT     0 3706 0 0 "")
COMMENT     #232=(CRSite (CStringList) "SgrAI" "crccggyg" 3 0 1 566 0 0 "")
COMMENT     #233=(CRSite (CStringList) "SimI" "gggtc" 3 6 12 244 1 250 1 1142 1
            1786
COMMENT     1 1981 1 2288 1 3061 1 3244 0 3974 1 5335 0 5621 1 6104 0 0 "")
COMMENT     #234=(CRSite (CStringList) "SmaI" "cccggg" 4 0 5 43 0 54 0 649 0
            3650 0
COMMENT     3661 0 0 "")
COMMENT     #235=(CRSite (CStringList) "SmlI" "ctyrag" 2 0 5 3033 0 4782 0 5650
            0
COMMENT     5927 0 6189 0 0 "")
COMMENT     #236=(CRSite (CStringList) "SnaBI" "tacgta" 4 0 0 0 "")
COMMENT     #237=(CRSite (CStringList) "SpeI" "actagt" 2 0 0 0 "")
COMMENT     #238=(CRSite (CStringList) "SphI" "gcatgc" 6 0 1 3363 0 0 "")
COMMENT     #239=(CRSite (CStringList) "SrfI" "gcccgggc" 5 0 4 43 0 54 0 3650 0
            3661
COMMENT     0 0 "")
COMMENT     #240=(CRSite (CStringList) "Sse232I" "cgccggcg" 3 0 1 566 0 0 "")
COMMENT     #241=(CRSite (CStringList) "Sse8647I" "aggwcct" 3 0 0 0 "")
COMMENT     #242=(CRSite (CStringList) "SspD5I" "ggtga" 14 14 17 781 1 1603 1
            1673 0
COMMENT     1675 1 2006 0 2030 0 2159 0 3402 1 3463 0 4008 0 4386 1 4395 1
COMMENT     4679 1 4715 0 4920 1 5337 0 5564 0 0 "")
COMMENT     #243=(CRSite (CStringList) "SspI" "aatatt" 4 0 3 3175 0 4216 0 4602
            0 0
COMMENT     "")
COMMENT     #244=(CRSite (CStringList) "Sth132I" "cccg" 9 13 67 34 1 45 1 48 0
            52 1
COMMENT     59 0 85 0 209 1 255 0 389 0 455 0 471 0 532 1 640 1 654 0 819 1
COMMENT     1466 0 1679 1 1828 0 1883 0 1891 0 1933 0 1991 0 2242 0 2254 0
COMMENT     2333 1 2549 0 2617 0 2693 1 2768 0 2806 1 2864 1 2933 0 3018 0
COMMENT     3037 1 3232 1 3345 0 3395 1 3615 1 3641 1 3648 0 3652 1 3655 0
COMMENT     3666 0 3799 1 3868 0 3920 0 3921 1 4108 1 4292 0 4299 0 4309 0
COMMENT     4311 1 4341 0 4361 1 4494 1 4804 0 4862 1 4865 0 5228 0 5387 0
COMMENT     5395 1 5632 0 5909 1 5953 1 5962 1 6070 0 6161 1 0 "")
COMMENT     #245=(CRSite (CStringList) "StsI" "ggatg" 16 20 13 224 0 278 1 338 0
COMMENT     1085 1 1537 0 1616 1 1685 1 2051 1 3038 1 4324 1 4969 0 5256 0
COMMENT     5437 0 0 "")
COMMENT     #246=(CRSite (CStringList) "StuI" "aggcct" 4 0 0 0 "")
COMMENT     #247=(CRSite (CStringList) "StyD4I" "ccngg" 1 0 49 40 0 41 0 51 0 52
            0
COMMENT     77 0 206 0 385 0 463 0 646 0 647 0 677 0 802 0 816 0 880 0 1170 0
COMMENT     1264 0 1345 0 1453 0 1458 0 1636 0 1686 0 1702 0 1827 0 1939 0
COMMENT     2014 0 2068 0 2340 0 2577 0 2700 0 2859 0 3081 0 3087 0 3305 0
COMMENT     3354 0 3368 0 3422 0 3622 0 3647 0 3648 0 3658 0 3659 0 4333 0
COMMENT     4368 0 4869 0 5220 0 5916 0 6134 0 6147 0 6268 0 0 "")
COMMENT     #248=(CRSite (CStringList) "StyI" "ccwwgg" 2 0 5 472 0 664 0 1146 0
            2835
COMMENT     0 3464 0 0 "")
COMMENT     #249=(CRSite (CStringList) "SwaI" "atttaaat" 5 0 0 0 "")
COMMENT     #250=(CRSite (CStringList) "TaiI" "acgt" 5 0 21 434 0 703 0 1297 0
            1660
COMMENT     0 1726 0 1939 0 2110 0 2627 0 2880 0 2893 0 3545 0 3762 0 3900 0
COMMENT     4010 0 4053 0 4065 0 4224 0 4488 0 4808 0 5181 0 5597 0 0 "")
COMMENT     #251=(CRSite (CStringList) "TaqI" "tcga" 2 0 15 635 0 1384 0 1648 0
            1708
COMMENT     0 2002 0 2029 0 2044 0 2173 0 2407 0 2422 0 3017 0 3034 0 3973 0
COMMENT     4753 0 6197 0 0 "")
COMMENT     #252=(CRSite (CStringList) "TaqII" "gaccga" 18 16 4 257 0 3565 0
            4875 1
COMMENT     5060 0 0 "")
COMMENT     #253=(CRSite (CStringList) "TatI" "wgtacw" 2 0 5 1627 0 2086 0 2368
            0
COMMENT     4248 0 4924 0 0 "")
COMMENT     #254=(CRSite (CStringList) "TauI" "gcsgc" 5 0 27 40 0 146 0 149 0
            331 0
COMMENT     393 0 408 0 491 0 494 0 564 0 1596 0 1599 0 2340 0 2751 0 2932 0
COMMENT     2951 0 3006 0 3558 0 3561 0 3667 0 3793 0 3807 0 4269 0 4665 0
COMMENT     4894 0 5016 0 6100 0 6255 0 0 "")
COMMENT     #255=(CRSite (CStringList) "TfiI" "gawtc" 2 0 4 1334 0 2864 0 3319 0
COMMENT     3351 0 0 "")
COMMENT     #256=(CRSite (CStringList) "TseI" "gcwgc" 2 0 29 9 0 12 0 558 0 580
            0
COMMENT     600 0 1496 0 1505 0 1561 0 1817 0 1898 0 2182 0 2189 0 2240 0 2243
COMMENT     0 2508 0 2764 0 2840 0 2936 0 3029 0 3689 0 3692 0 3826 0 4375 0
COMMENT     4986 0 5352 0 5680 0 5886 0 5889 0 5954 0 0 "")
COMMENT     #257=(CRSite (CStringList) "Tsp45I" "gtsac" 1 0 8 432 0 1841 0 2330
            0
COMMENT     3059 0 3830 0 4358 0 4934 0 5145 0 0 "")
COMMENT     #258=(CRSite (CStringList) "Tsp509I" "aatt" 1 0 15 285 0 896 0 992 0
COMMENT     2403 0 2446 0 2798 0 3131 0 3380 0 3476 0 4191 0 4202 0 4228 0
COMMENT     4974 0 5229 0 5535 0 0 "")
COMMENT     #259=(CRSite (CStringList) "TspDTI" "atgaa" 17 15 7 965 1 1787 1
            1908 0
COMMENT     2543 1 5137 0 5440 0 5517 1 0 "")
COMMENT     #260=(CRSite (CStringList) "TspGWI" "acgga" 17 15 4 734 1 2792 1
            4626 1
COMMENT     4968 0 0 "")
COMMENT     #261=(CRSite (CStringList) "TspRI" "castg" 8 0 27 36 0 92 0 261 0
            351 0
COMMENT     375 0 421 0 768 0 949 0 1416 0 1872 0 2645 0 2669 0 2798 0 3078 0
COMMENT     3111 0 3276 0 3295 0 3508 0 3621 0 3677 0 4988 0 5015 0 5362 0
COMMENT     5467 0 5616 0 5887 0 5900 0 0 "")
COMMENT     #262=(CRSite (CStringList) "Tth111I" "gacnnngtc" 5 0 0 0 "")
COMMENT     #263=(CRSite (CStringList) "Tth111II" "caarca" 18 16 8 278 0 879 1
            1251
COMMENT     0 2142 0 2634 1 5672 1 5704 0 5711 1 0 "")
COMMENT     #264=(CRSite (CStringList) "UnbI" "ggncc" 1 0 36 172 0 173 0 203 0
            442 0
COMMENT     496 0 505 0 829 0 830 0 883 0 946 0 967 0 968 0 1059 0 1060 0 1252
COMMENT     0 1261 0 1353 0 1405 0 1456 0 1639 0 1830 0 2231 0 2314 0 2607 0
COMMENT     2899 0 2914 0 3000 0 3084 0 3233 0 3547 0 4013 0 4426 0 5042 0
COMMENT     5264 0 5281 0 5360 0 0 "")
COMMENT     #265=(CRSite (CStringList) "UthSI" "cccggg" 3 0 5 42 0 53 0 648 0
            3649 0
COMMENT     3660 0 0 "")
COMMENT     #266=(CRSite (CStringList) "VpaK11AI" "ggwcc" 1 0 9 203 0 442 0 505
            0
COMMENT     1639 0 2314 0 2914 0 3547 0 5042 0 5264 0 0 "")
COMMENT     #267=(CRSite (CStringList) "XbaI" "tctaga" 2 0 1 160 0 0 "")
COMMENT     #268=(CRSite (CStringList) "XcmI" "ccannnnnnnnntgg" 9 0 1 800 0 0
            "")
COMMENT     #269=(CRSite (CStringList) "XhoI" "ctcgag" 2 0 1 3033 0 0 "")
COMMENT     #270=(CRSite (CStringList) "XmaI" "cccggg" 2 0 5 41 0 52 0 647 0
            3648 0
COMMENT     3659 0 0 "")
COMMENT     #271=(CRSite (CStringList) "XmnI" "gaannnnttc" 6 0 1 4807 0 0 "")
COMMENT     #272=(CRSite (CStringList) "ZraI" "gacgtc" 4 0 3 432 0 2878 0 4486 0
            0
COMMENT     ""))
COMMENT     (CObList
COMMENT     #273=(CFSignal (CObList) "L-ITR" 21 0 0 1 141 0 (CStringList)
COMMENT     (CStringList) 1 1 1 1 "1..141")
COMMENT     #274=(CFSignal (CObList) "hGH polyA" 25 0 0 3044 3522 0
            (CStringList)
COMMENT     (CStringList) 1 1 1 1 "3784..4262")
COMMENT     #275=(CFSignal (CObList) "R-ITR" 21 0 0 3562 3702 0 (CStringList)
COMMENT     (CStringList) 1 1 1 1 "4302..4442")
COMMENT     #276=(CFSignal (CObList) "f1 Origin" 33 0 0 3794 4100 0
            (CStringList)
COMMENT     (CStringList) 1 1 1 1 "4534..4840")
COMMENT     #277=(CFSignal (CObList) "AmpR" 21 0 0 4619 5476 0 (CStringList)
COMMENT     (CStringList) 1 1 1 1 "5359..6216")
COMMENT     #278=(CFSignal (CObList) "pUC ori" 33 0 0 5627 6294 0 (CStringList)
COMMENT     (CStringList) 1 1 1 1 "6367..7034")
COMMENT     #279=(CFSignal (CObList) "WPRE" 21 0 0 2416 3024 0 (CStringList)
COMMENT     (CStringList) 1 1 1 1 "3156..3764")
COMMENT     #280=(CFSignal (CObList) "TS" 21 0 0 1601 1660 0 (CStringList)
COMMENT     (CStringList) 1 1 1 1 "4956..5015")
COMMENT     #281=(CFSignal (CObList) "EYFP" 21 0 0 1661 2374 0 (CStringList)
COMMENT     (CStringList) 1 1 1 1 "")
COMMENT     #282=(CFSignal (CObList) "ER export" 9 0 0 2375 2395 0 (CStringList)
COMMENT     (CStringList) 1 1 1 1 "")
COMMENT     #283=(CFSignal (CObList) "ChRmine" 21 0 0 665 1591 0 (CStringList)
COMMENT     (CStringList) 1 1 1 1 "")
COMMENT     #284=(CFSignal (CObList) "Human Synapsin promoter" 21 0 0 156 640 0
COMMENT     (CStringList) (CStringList) 1 1 1 1 "156..640")
COMMENT     #285=(CFSignal (CObList) "Stop" 21 0 0 2396 2402 0 (CStringList)
COMMENT     (CStringList) 1 1 1 1 "")) (CObList) (CObList) (CObList) (CObList)
COMMENT     (CObList) (CObList)
COMMENT     (CTextView 0
COMMENT     #286=(CGroupPar (CParagraph 0 (0 0) 1 2 0 0 180)
COMMENT     (CObjectList
COMMENT     #287=(CRefLinePar
COMMENT     (CLinePar (CParagraph 0 (0 0) 0 2 0 1 233)
COMMENT     "pAAV-hSyn-ChRmine-EYFP-WPRE" 2) 5 "" 0 4)
COMMENT     #288=(CFolderPar
COMMENT     (CGroupPar (CParagraph 1 (0 0) 1 1 0 0 178)
COMMENT     (CObjectList
COMMENT     #289=(CLinePar (CParagraph 0 (0 0) 1 2 1 0 180)
COMMENT     "DNA 'pAAV-hSyn-ChRmine-EYFP-WPRE'" 1)
COMMENT     #290=(CLinePar (CParagraph 0 (0 0) 1 2 1 0 180)
COMMENT     "Currently local object. Original author: Feng Zhang"
COMMENT     1)
COMMENT     #291=(CLinePar (CParagraph 0 (0 0) 1 2 1 0 180)
COMMENT     "Created: 07/16/19 09:21AM" 1)
COMMENT     #292=(CLinePar (CParagraph 0 (0 0) 1 2 1 0 180)
COMMENT     "Last Modified: 07/16/19 09:23AM" 1)
COMMENT     #293=(CLinePar (CParagraph 0 (0 0) 1 2 1 0 180)
COMMENT     "length: 6299 bp" 1)
COMMENT     #294=(CLinePar (CParagraph 0 (0 0) 1 2 1 0 180)
COMMENT     "storage type: Basic" 1)
COMMENT     #295=(CLinePar (CParagraph 0 (0 0) 1 2 1 0 180)
COMMENT     "form: Circular" 1))) "General Description")
COMMENT     #296=(CFolderPar
COMMENT     (CGroupPar (CParagraph 2 (0 0) 1 1 0 0 178)
COMMENT     (CObjectList
COMMENT     #297=(CLinePar (CParagraph 0 (0 0) 1 2 1 0 180)
COMMENT     "Original Source Database: GenBank" 1)
COMMENT     #298=(CLinePar (CParagraph 0 (0 0) 1 2 1 0 180)
COMMENT     "Modification Date in the Original DB: 23-JUN-2009"
COMMENT     1))) "Standard Fields")
COMMENT     #299=(CFolderPar
COMMENT     (CGroupPar (CParagraph 5 (0 0) 1 1 0 0 178)
COMMENT     (CObjectList
COMMENT     #300=(CLinePar (CParagraph 0 (0 0) 1 2 1 0 180)
COMMENT     "Feng Zhang" 1))) "Original Author")
COMMENT     #301=(CRefLinePar
COMMENT     (CLinePar (CParagraph 0 (0 0) 0 2 0 0 233) "Comments" 2) 1
COMMENT     "" 0 0)
COMMENT     #302=(CFolderPar
COMMENT     (CGroupPar (CParagraph 8 (0 0) 1 2 0 0 178) (CObjectList))
COMMENT     "Annotations")
COMMENT     #303=(CFolderPar
COMMENT     (CGroupPar (CParagraph 12 (6 0) 1 1 0 0 178)
COMMENT     (CObjectList
COMMENT     #304=(CFolderPar
COMMENT     (CGroupPar (CParagraph 9 (7 9 0) 1 1 1 0 178)
COMMENT     (CObjectList
COMMENT     #305=(CFolderPar
COMMENT     (CGroupPar
COMMENT     (CParagraph 2375 (3 #282# 0) 1 2 2 0 194)
COMMENT     (CObjectList
COMMENT     #306=(CLinePar
COMMENT     (CParagraph 0 (0 0) 1 2 3 0 180)
COMMENT     "Start: 2375 End: 2395" 1)))
COMMENT     "ER export"))) "Enhancer (1 total)")
COMMENT     #307=(CFolderPar
COMMENT     (CGroupPar (CParagraph 21 (7 21 0) 1 1 1 0 178)
COMMENT     (CObjectList
COMMENT     #308=(CFolderPar
COMMENT     (CGroupPar
COMMENT     (CParagraph 1 (3 #273# 0) 1 2 2 0 194)
COMMENT     (CObjectList
COMMENT     #309=(CLinePar
COMMENT     (CParagraph 0 (0 0) 1 2 3 0 180)
COMMENT     "Start: 1 End: 141 " 1)
COMMENT     #310=(CLinePar
COMMENT     (CParagraph 0 (0 0) 1 2 3 0 180)
COMMENT     "Original Location Description:" 1)
COMMENT     #311=(CLinePar
COMMENT     (CParagraph 0 (0 0) 1 2 3 0 180)
COMMENT     " 1..141" 1))) "L-ITR")
COMMENT     #312=(CFolderPar
COMMENT     (CGroupPar
COMMENT     (CParagraph 156 (3 #284# 0) 1 2 2 0 194)
COMMENT     (CObjectList
COMMENT     #313=(CLinePar
COMMENT     (CParagraph 0 (0 0) 1 2 3 0 180)
COMMENT     "Start: 156 End: 640 " 1)
COMMENT     #314=(CLinePar
COMMENT     (CParagraph 0 (0 0) 1 2 3 0 180)
COMMENT     "Original Location Description:" 1)
COMMENT     #315=(CLinePar
COMMENT     (CParagraph 0 (0 0) 1 2 3 0 180)
COMMENT     " 156..640" 1)))
COMMENT     "Human Synapsin promoter")
COMMENT     #316=(CFolderPar
COMMENT     (CGroupPar
COMMENT     (CParagraph 665 (3 #283# 0) 1 2 2 0 194)
COMMENT     (CObjectList
COMMENT     #317=(CLinePar
COMMENT     (CParagraph 0 (0 0) 1 2 3 0 180)
COMMENT     "Start: 665 End: 1591" 1)))
COMMENT     "ChRmine")
COMMENT     #318=(CFolderPar
COMMENT     (CGroupPar
COMMENT     (CParagraph 1601 (3 #280# 0) 1 2 2 0 194)
COMMENT     (CObjectList
COMMENT     #319=(CLinePar
COMMENT     (CParagraph 0 (0 0) 1 2 3 0 180)
COMMENT     "Start: 1601 End: 1660" 1)
COMMENT     #320=(CLinePar
COMMENT     (CParagraph 0 (0 0) 1 2 3 0 180)
COMMENT     "Original Location Description:" 1)
COMMENT     #321=(CLinePar
COMMENT     (CParagraph 0 (0 0) 1 2 3 0 180)
COMMENT     " 4956..5015" 1))) "TS")
COMMENT     #322=(CFolderPar
COMMENT     (CGroupPar
COMMENT     (CParagraph 1661 (3 #281# 0) 1 2 2 0 194)
COMMENT     (CObjectList
COMMENT     #323=(CLinePar
COMMENT     (CParagraph 0 (0 0) 1 2 3 0 180)
COMMENT     "Start: 1661 End: 2374" 1)))
COMMENT     "EYFP")
COMMENT     #324=(CFolderPar
COMMENT     (CGroupPar
COMMENT     (CParagraph 2396 (3 #285# 0) 1 2 2 0 194)
COMMENT     (CObjectList
COMMENT     #325=(CLinePar
COMMENT     (CParagraph 0 (0 0) 1 2 3 0 180)
COMMENT     "Start: 2396 End: 2402" 1)))
COMMENT     "Stop")
COMMENT     #326=(CFolderPar
COMMENT     (CGroupPar
COMMENT     (CParagraph 2416 (3 #279# 0) 1 2 2 0 194)
COMMENT     (CObjectList
COMMENT     #327=(CLinePar
COMMENT     (CParagraph 0 (0 0) 1 2 3 0 180)
COMMENT     "Start: 2416 End: 3024" 1)
COMMENT     #328=(CLinePar
COMMENT     (CParagraph 0 (0 0) 1 2 3 0 180)
COMMENT     "Original Location Description:" 1)
COMMENT     #329=(CLinePar
COMMENT     (CParagraph 0 (0 0) 1 2 3 0 180)
COMMENT     " 3156..3764" 1))) "WPRE")
COMMENT     #330=(CFolderPar
COMMENT     (CGroupPar
COMMENT     (CParagraph 3562 (3 #275# 0) 1 2 2 0 194)
COMMENT     (CObjectList
COMMENT     #331=(CLinePar
COMMENT     (CParagraph 0 (0 0) 1 2 3 0 180)
COMMENT     "Start: 3562 End: 3702" 1)
COMMENT     #332=(CLinePar
COMMENT     (CParagraph 0 (0 0) 1 2 3 0 180)
COMMENT     "Original Location Description:" 1)
COMMENT     #333=(CLinePar
COMMENT     (CParagraph 0 (0 0) 1 2 3 0 180)
COMMENT     " 4302..4442" 1))) "R-ITR")
COMMENT     #334=(CFolderPar
COMMENT     (CGroupPar
COMMENT     (CParagraph 4619 (3 #277# 0) 1 2 2 0 194)
COMMENT     (CObjectList
COMMENT     #335=(CLinePar
COMMENT     (CParagraph 0 (0 0) 1 2 3 0 180)
COMMENT     "Start: 4619 End: 5476" 1)
COMMENT     #336=(CLinePar
COMMENT     (CParagraph 0 (0 0) 1 2 3 0 180)
COMMENT     "Original Location Description:" 1)
COMMENT     #337=(CLinePar
COMMENT     (CParagraph 0 (0 0) 1 2 3 0 180)
COMMENT     " 5359..6216" 1))) "AmpR")))
COMMENT     "Misc. Feature (9 total)")
COMMENT     #338=(CFolderPar
COMMENT     (CGroupPar (CParagraph 25 (7 25 0) 1 1 1 0 178)
COMMENT     (CObjectList
COMMENT     #339=(CFolderPar
COMMENT     (CGroupPar
COMMENT     (CParagraph 3044 (3 #274# 0) 1 2 2 0 194)
COMMENT     (CObjectList
COMMENT     #340=(CLinePar
COMMENT     (CParagraph 0 (0 0) 1 2 3 0 180)
COMMENT     "Start: 3044 End: 3522" 1)
COMMENT     #341=(CLinePar
COMMENT     (CParagraph 0 (0 0) 1 2 3 0 180)
COMMENT     "Original Location Description:" 1)
COMMENT     #342=(CLinePar
COMMENT     (CParagraph 0 (0 0) 1 2 3 0 180)
COMMENT     " 3784..4262" 1))) "hGH polyA")))
COMMENT     "PolyA Signal (1 total)")
COMMENT     #343=(CFolderPar
COMMENT     (CGroupPar (CParagraph 33 (7 33 0) 1 1 1 0 178)
COMMENT     (CObjectList
COMMENT     #344=(CFolderPar
COMMENT     (CGroupPar
COMMENT     (CParagraph 3794 (3 #276# 0) 1 2 2 0 194)
COMMENT     (CObjectList
COMMENT     #345=(CLinePar
COMMENT     (CParagraph 0 (0 0) 1 2 3 0 180)
COMMENT     "Start: 3794 End: 4100" 1)
COMMENT     #346=(CLinePar
COMMENT     (CParagraph 0 (0 0) 1 2 3 0 180)
COMMENT     "Original Location Description:" 1)
COMMENT     #347=(CLinePar
COMMENT     (CParagraph 0 (0 0) 1 2 3 0 180)
COMMENT     " 4534..4840" 1))) "f1 Origin")
COMMENT     #348=(CFolderPar
COMMENT     (CGroupPar
COMMENT     (CParagraph 5627 (3 #278# 0) 1 2 2 0 194)
COMMENT     (CObjectList
COMMENT     #349=(CLinePar
COMMENT     (CParagraph 0 (0 0) 1 2 3 0 180)
COMMENT     "Start: 5627 End: 6294" 1)
COMMENT     #350=(CLinePar
COMMENT     (CParagraph 0 (0 0) 1 2 3 0 180)
COMMENT     "Original Location Description:" 1)
COMMENT     #351=(CLinePar
COMMENT     (CParagraph 0 (0 0) 1 2 3 0 180)
COMMENT     " 6367..7034" 1))) "pUC ori")))
COMMENT     "Replication Origin (2 total)"))) "Feature Map")
COMMENT     #352=(CFolderPar
COMMENT     (CGroupPar (CParagraph 13 (0 0) 1 1 0 0 178)
COMMENT     (CObjectList
COMMENT     #353=(CRSFolderPar
COMMENT     (CFolderPar
COMMENT     (CGroupPar (CParagraph 0 (8 0) 1 1 1 0 178)
COMMENT     (CObjectList)) "AarI: 0 sites") 11 15
COMMENT     "CACCTGCNNNNNNNNN" "GTGGACGNNNNNNNNN")
COMMENT     #354=(CRSFolderPar
COMMENT     (CFolderPar
COMMENT     (CGroupPar (CParagraph 0 (8 0) 1 1 1 0 178)
COMMENT     (CObjectList)) "AccI: 0 sites") 2 4 "GTMKAC"
COMMENT     "CAKMTG")
COMMENT     #355=(CRSFolderPar
COMMENT     (CFolderPar
COMMENT     (CGroupPar (CParagraph 0 (8 0) 1 1 1 0 178)
COMMENT     (CObjectList)) "AflII: 0 sites") 1 5 "CTTAAG"
COMMENT     "GAATTC")
COMMENT     #356=(CRSFolderPar
COMMENT     (CFolderPar
COMMENT     (CGroupPar (CParagraph 0 (8 0) 1 1 1 0 178)
COMMENT     (CObjectList)) "AscI: 0 sites") 2 6 "GGCGCGCC"
COMMENT     "CCGCGCGG")
COMMENT     #357=(CRSFolderPar
COMMENT     (CFolderPar
COMMENT     (CGroupPar (CParagraph 0 (8 0) 1 1 1 0 178)
COMMENT     (CObjectList)) "AsiSI: 0 sites") 5 3 "GCGATCGC"
COMMENT     "CGCTAGCG")
COMMENT     #358=(CRSFolderPar
COMMENT     (CFolderPar
COMMENT     (CGroupPar (CParagraph 0 (8 0) 1 1 1 0 178)
COMMENT     (CObjectList)) "BaeI: 0 sites") 23 18
COMMENT     "ACNNNNGTAYCNNNNNNNNNNNNN"
COMMENT     "TGNNNNCATRGNNNNNNNNNNNNN")
COMMENT     #359=(CRSFolderPar
COMMENT     (CFolderPar
COMMENT     (CGroupPar (CParagraph 0 (8 0) 1 1 1 0 178)
COMMENT     (CObjectList)) "BclI: 0 sites") 1 5 "TGATCA"
COMMENT     "ACTAGT")
COMMENT     #360=(CRSFolderPar
COMMENT     (CFolderPar
COMMENT     (CGroupPar (CParagraph 0 (8 0) 1 1 1 0 178)
COMMENT     (CObjectList)) "BmgBI: 0 sites") 3 3 "CACGTC"
COMMENT     "GTGCAG")
COMMENT     #361=(CRSFolderPar
COMMENT     (CFolderPar
COMMENT     (CGroupPar (CParagraph 0 (8 0) 1 1 1 0 178)
COMMENT     (CObjectList)) "BmtI: 0 sites") 5 1 "GCTAGC"
COMMENT     "CGATCG")
COMMENT     #362=(CRSFolderPar
COMMENT     (CFolderPar
COMMENT     (CGroupPar (CParagraph 0 (8 0) 1 1 1 0 178)
COMMENT     (CObjectList)) "BsiWI: 0 sites") 1 5 "CGTACG"
COMMENT     "GCATGC")
COMMENT     #363=(CRSFolderPar
COMMENT     (CFolderPar
COMMENT     (CGroupPar (CParagraph 0 (8 0) 1 1 1 0 178)
COMMENT     (CObjectList)) "BsmI: 0 sites") 7 5 "GAATGCNN"
COMMENT     "CTTACGNN")
COMMENT     #364=(CRSFolderPar
COMMENT     (CFolderPar
COMMENT     (CGroupPar (CParagraph 0 (8 0) 1 1 1 0 178)
COMMENT     (CObjectList)) "BspEI: 0 sites") 1 5 "TCCGGA"
COMMENT     "AGGCCT")
COMMENT     #365=(CRSFolderPar
COMMENT     (CFolderPar
COMMENT     (CGroupPar (CParagraph 0 (8 0) 1 1 1 0 178)
COMMENT     (CObjectList)) "BstBI: 0 sites") 2 4 "TTCGAA"
COMMENT     "AAGCTT")
COMMENT     #366=(CRSFolderPar
COMMENT     (CFolderPar
COMMENT     (CGroupPar (CParagraph 0 (8 0) 1 1 1 0 178)
COMMENT     (CObjectList)) "BstZ17I: 0 sites") 3 3 "GTATAC"
COMMENT     "CATATG")
COMMENT     #367=(CRSFolderPar
COMMENT     (CFolderPar
COMMENT     (CGroupPar (CParagraph 0 (8 0) 1 1 1 0 178)
COMMENT     (CObjectList)) "Bsu36I: 0 sites") 2 5 "CCTNAGG"
COMMENT     "GGANTCC")
COMMENT     #368=(CRSFolderPar
COMMENT     (CFolderPar
COMMENT     (CGroupPar (CParagraph 0 (8 0) 1 1 1 0 178)
COMMENT     (CObjectList)) "EcoICRI: 0 sites") 3 3 "GAGCTC"
COMMENT     "CTCGAG")
COMMENT     #369=(CRSFolderPar
COMMENT     (CFolderPar
COMMENT     (CGroupPar (CParagraph 0 (8 0) 1 1 1 0 178)
COMMENT     (CObjectList)) "EcoNI: 0 sites") 5 6
COMMENT     "CCTNNNNNAGG" "GGANNNNNTCC")
COMMENT     #370=(CRSFolderPar
COMMENT     (CFolderPar
COMMENT     (CGroupPar (CParagraph 0 (8 0) 1 1 1 0 178)
COMMENT     (CObjectList)) "FseI: 0 sites") 6 2 "GGCCGGCC"
COMMENT     "CCGGCCGG")
COMMENT     #371=(CRSFolderPar
COMMENT     (CFolderPar
COMMENT     (CGroupPar (CParagraph 0 (8 0) 1 1 1 0 178)
COMMENT     (CObjectList)) "HincII: 0 sites") 3 3 "GTYRAC"
COMMENT     "CARYTG")
COMMENT     #372=(CRSFolderPar
COMMENT     (CFolderPar
COMMENT     (CGroupPar (CParagraph 0 (8 0) 1 1 1 0 178)
COMMENT     (CObjectList)) "HpaI: 0 sites") 3 3 "GTTAAC"
COMMENT     "CAATTG")
COMMENT     #373=(CRSFolderPar
COMMENT     (CFolderPar
COMMENT     (CGroupPar (CParagraph 0 (8 0) 1 1 1 0 178)
COMMENT     (CObjectList)) "MfeI: 0 sites") 1 5 "CAATTG"
COMMENT     "GTTAAC")
COMMENT     #374=(CRSFolderPar
COMMENT     (CFolderPar
COMMENT     (CGroupPar (CParagraph 0 (8 0) 1 1 1 0 178)
COMMENT     (CObjectList)) "NdeI: 0 sites") 2 4 "CATATG"
COMMENT     "GTATAC")
COMMENT     #375=(CRSFolderPar
COMMENT     (CFolderPar
COMMENT     (CGroupPar (CParagraph 0 (8 0) 1 1 1 0 178)
COMMENT     (CObjectList)) "NheI: 0 sites") 1 5 "GCTAGC"
COMMENT     "CGATCG")
COMMENT     #376=(CRSFolderPar
COMMENT     (CFolderPar
COMMENT     (CGroupPar (CParagraph 0 (8 0) 1 1 1 0 178)
COMMENT     (CObjectList)) "NruI: 0 sites") 3 3 "TCGCGA"
COMMENT     "AGCGCT")
COMMENT     #377=(CRSFolderPar
COMMENT     (CFolderPar
COMMENT     (CGroupPar (CParagraph 0 (8 0) 1 1 1 0 178)
COMMENT     (CObjectList)) "PacI: 0 sites") 5 3 "TTAATTAA"
COMMENT     "AATTAATT")
COMMENT     #378=(CRSFolderPar
COMMENT     (CFolderPar
COMMENT     (CGroupPar (CParagraph 0 (8 0) 1 1 1 0 178)
COMMENT     (CObjectList)) "PmeI: 0 sites") 4 4 "GTTTAAAC"
COMMENT     "CAAATTTG")
COMMENT     #379=(CRSFolderPar
COMMENT     (CFolderPar
COMMENT     (CGroupPar (CParagraph 0 (8 0) 1 1 1 0 178)
COMMENT     (CObjectList)) "PpuMI: 0 sites") 2 5 "RGGWCCY"
COMMENT     "YCCWGGR")
COMMENT     #380=(CRSFolderPar
COMMENT     (CFolderPar
COMMENT     (CGroupPar (CParagraph 0 (8 0) 1 1 1 0 178)
COMMENT     (CObjectList)) "PshAI: 0 sites") 5 5 "GACNNNNGTC"
COMMENT     "CTGNNNNCAG")
COMMENT     #381=(CRSFolderPar
COMMENT     (CFolderPar
COMMENT     (CGroupPar (CParagraph 0 (8 0) 1 1 1 0 178)
COMMENT     (CObjectList)) "PsrI: 0 sites") 25 20
COMMENT     "GAACNNNNNNTACNNNNNNNNNNNNN"
COMMENT     "CTTGNNNNNNATGNNNNNNNNNNNNN")
COMMENT     #382=(CRSFolderPar
COMMENT     (CFolderPar
COMMENT     (CGroupPar (CParagraph 0 (8 0) 1 1 1 0 178)
COMMENT     (CObjectList)) "SacI: 0 sites") 5 1 "GAGCTC"
COMMENT     "CTCGAG")
COMMENT     #383=(CRSFolderPar
COMMENT     (CFolderPar
COMMENT     (CGroupPar (CParagraph 0 (8 0) 1 1 1 0 178)
COMMENT     (CObjectList)) "SalI: 0 sites") 1 5 "GTCGAC"
COMMENT     "CAGCTG")
COMMENT     #384=(CRSFolderPar
COMMENT     (CFolderPar
COMMENT     (CGroupPar (CParagraph 0 (8 0) 1 1 1 0 178)
COMMENT     (CObjectList)) "SanDI: 0 sites") 2 5 "GGGWCCC"
COMMENT     "CCCWGGG")
COMMENT     #385=(CRSFolderPar
COMMENT     (CFolderPar
COMMENT     (CGroupPar (CParagraph 0 (8 0) 1 1 1 0 178)
COMMENT     (CObjectList)) "SapI: 0 sites") 8 11
COMMENT     "GCTCTTCNNNNN" "CGAGAAGNNNNN")
COMMENT     #386=(CRSFolderPar
COMMENT     (CFolderPar
COMMENT     (CGroupPar (CParagraph 0 (8 0) 1 1 1 0 178)
COMMENT     (CObjectList)) "SexAI: 0 sites") 1 6 "ACCWGGT"
COMMENT     "TGGWCCA")
COMMENT     #387=(CRSFolderPar
COMMENT     (CFolderPar
COMMENT     (CGroupPar (CParagraph 0 (8 0) 1 1 1 0 178)
COMMENT     (CObjectList)) "SnaBI: 0 sites") 3 3 "TACGTA"
COMMENT     "ATGCAT")
COMMENT     #388=(CRSFolderPar
COMMENT     (CFolderPar
COMMENT     (CGroupPar (CParagraph 0 (8 0) 1 1 1 0 178)
COMMENT     (CObjectList)) "SpeI: 0 sites") 1 5 "ACTAGT"
COMMENT     "TGATCA")
COMMENT     #389=(CRSFolderPar
COMMENT     (CFolderPar
COMMENT     (CGroupPar (CParagraph 0 (8 0) 1 1 1 0 178)
COMMENT     (CObjectList)) "Sse8647I: 0 sites") 2 5 "AGGWCCT"
COMMENT     "TCCWGGA")
COMMENT     #390=(CRSFolderPar
COMMENT     (CFolderPar
COMMENT     (CGroupPar (CParagraph 0 (8 0) 1 1 1 0 178)
COMMENT     (CObjectList)) "StuI: 0 sites") 3 3 "AGGCCT"
COMMENT     "TCCGGA")
COMMENT     #391=(CRSFolderPar
COMMENT     (CFolderPar
COMMENT     (CGroupPar (CParagraph 0 (8 0) 1 1 1 0 178)
COMMENT     (CObjectList)) "SwaI: 0 sites") 4 4 "ATTTAAAT"
COMMENT     "TAAATTTA")
COMMENT     #392=(CRSFolderPar
COMMENT     (CFolderPar
COMMENT     (CGroupPar (CParagraph 0 (8 0) 1 1 1 0 178)
COMMENT     (CObjectList)) "Tth111I: 0 sites") 4 5
COMMENT     "GACNNNGTC" "CTGNNNCAG")
COMMENT     #393=(CRSFolderPar
COMMENT     (CFolderPar
COMMENT     (CGroupPar (CParagraph 1 (8 0) 1 1 1 0 178)
COMMENT     (CObjectList
COMMENT     #394=(CGroupPar
COMMENT     (CParagraph 0 (10 #2# 0) 1 2 2 0 180)
COMMENT     (CObjectList
COMMENT     #395=(CLinePar
COMMENT     (CParagraph 0 (1 #2# 1) 1 2 2 0 191)
COMMENT     " N1: 651 " 1))))) "Acc65I: 1 site")
COMMENT     1 5 "GGTACC" "CCATGG")
COMMENT     #396=(CRSFolderPar
COMMENT     (CFolderPar
COMMENT     (CGroupPar (CParagraph 1 (8 0) 1 1 1 0 178)
COMMENT     (CObjectList
COMMENT     #397=(CGroupPar
COMMENT     (CParagraph 0 (10 #11# 0) 1 2 2 0 180)
COMMENT     (CObjectList
COMMENT     #398=(CLinePar
COMMENT     (CParagraph 0 (1 #11# 1) 1 2 2 0
COMMENT     191) " N1: 654 " 1)))))
COMMENT     "AgeI: 1 site") 1 5 "ACCGGT" "TGGCCA")
COMMENT     #399=(CRSFolderPar
COMMENT     (CFolderPar
COMMENT     (CGroupPar (CParagraph 1 (8 0) 1 1 1 0 178)
COMMENT     (CObjectList
COMMENT     #400=(CGroupPar
COMMENT     (CParagraph 0 (10 #18# 0) 1 2 2 0 180)
COMMENT     (CObjectList
COMMENT     #401=(CLinePar
COMMENT     (CParagraph 0 (1 #18# 1) 1 2 2 0
COMMENT     191) " N1: 1290 " 1)))))
COMMENT     "ApaBI: 1 site") 8 3 "GCANNNNNTGC" "CGTNNNNNACG")
COMMENT     #402=(CRSFolderPar
COMMENT     (CFolderPar
COMMENT     (CGroupPar (CParagraph 1 (8 0) 1 1 1 0 178)
COMMENT     (CObjectList
COMMENT     #403=(CGroupPar
COMMENT     (CParagraph 0 (10 #23# 0) 1 2 2 0 180)
COMMENT     (CObjectList
COMMENT     #404=(CLinePar
COMMENT     (CParagraph 0 (1 #23# 1) 1 2 2 0
COMMENT     191) " N1: 5232 " 1)))))
COMMENT     "AseI: 1 site") 2 4 "ATTAAT" "TAATTA")
COMMENT     #405=(CRSFolderPar
COMMENT     (CFolderPar
COMMENT     (CGroupPar (CParagraph 1 (8 0) 1 1 1 0 178)
COMMENT     (CObjectList
COMMENT     #406=(CGroupPar
COMMENT     (CParagraph 0 (10 #27# 0) 1 2 2 0 180)
COMMENT     (CObjectList
COMMENT     #407=(CLinePar
COMMENT     (CParagraph 0 (1 #27# 1) 1 2 2 0
COMMENT     191) " N1: 1146 " 1)))))
COMMENT     "AvrII: 1 site") 1 5 "CCTAGG" "GGATCC")
COMMENT     #408=(CRSFolderPar
COMMENT     (CFolderPar
COMMENT     (CGroupPar (CParagraph 1 (8 0) 1 1 1 0 178)
COMMENT     (CObjectList
COMMENT     #409=(CGroupPar
COMMENT     (CParagraph 0 (10 #29# 0) 1 2 2 0 180)
COMMENT     (CObjectList
COMMENT     #410=(CLinePar
COMMENT     (CParagraph 0 (1 #29# 1) 1 2 2 0
COMMENT     191) " N1: 642 " 1)))))
COMMENT     "BamHI: 1 site") 1 5 "GGATCC" "CCTAGG")
COMMENT     #411=(CRSFolderPar
COMMENT     (CFolderPar
COMMENT     (CGroupPar (CParagraph 1 (8 0) 1 1 1 0 178)
COMMENT     (CObjectList)) "BfrBI: 1 site") 3 3 "ATGCAT"
COMMENT     "TACGTA")
COMMENT     #412=(CRSFolderPar
COMMENT     (CFolderPar
COMMENT     (CGroupPar (CParagraph 1 (8 0) 1 1 1 0 178)
COMMENT     (CObjectList
COMMENT     #413=(CGroupPar
COMMENT     (CParagraph 0 (10 #46# 0) 1 2 2 0 180)
COMMENT     (CObjectList
COMMENT     #414=(CLinePar
COMMENT     (CParagraph 0 (1 #46# 1) 1 2 2 0
COMMENT     191) " N1: 3039 " 1)))))
COMMENT     "BglII: 1 site") 1 5 "AGATCT" "TCTAGA")
COMMENT     #415=(CRSFolderPar
COMMENT     (CFolderPar
COMMENT     (CGroupPar (CParagraph 1 (8 0) 1 1 1 0 178)
COMMENT     (CObjectList
COMMENT     #416=(CGroupPar
COMMENT     (CParagraph 0 (10 #52# 0) 1 2 2 0 180)
COMMENT     (CObjectList
COMMENT     #417=(CLinePar
COMMENT     (CParagraph 0 (1 #52# 1) 1 2 2 0
COMMENT     191) " N1: 3048 " 1)))))
COMMENT     "BplI: 1 site") 38 1
COMMENT     "NNNNNNNNNNNNNNGAGNNNNNCTCNNNNNNNNNNNNNN"
COMMENT     "NNNNNNNNNNNNNNCTCNNNNNGAGNNNNNNNNNNNNNN")
COMMENT     #418=(CRSFolderPar
COMMENT     (CFolderPar
COMMENT     (CGroupPar (CParagraph 1 (8 0) 1 1 1 0 178)
COMMENT     (CObjectList
COMMENT     #419=(CGroupPar
COMMENT     (CParagraph 0 (10 #81# 0) 1 2 2 0 180)
COMMENT     (CObjectList
COMMENT     #420=(CLinePar
COMMENT     (CParagraph 0 (1 #81# 1) 1 2 2 0
COMMENT     191) " N1: 1029 " 1)))))
COMMENT     "BspMI: 1 site") 10 14 "ACCTGCNNNNNNNNN"
COMMENT     "TGGACGNNNNNNNNN")
COMMENT     #421=(CRSFolderPar
COMMENT     (CFolderPar
COMMENT     (CGroupPar (CParagraph 1 (8 0) 1 1 1 0 178)
COMMENT     (CObjectList
COMMENT     #422=(CGroupPar
COMMENT     (CParagraph 0 (10 #85# 0) 1 2 2 0 180)
COMMENT     (CObjectList
COMMENT     #423=(CLinePar
COMMENT     (CParagraph 0 (1 #85# 1) 1 2 2 0
COMMENT     191) " N1: 2368 " 1)))))
COMMENT     "BsrGI: 1 site") 1 5 "TGTACA" "ACATGT")
COMMENT     #424=(CRSFolderPar
COMMENT     (CFolderPar
COMMENT     (CGroupPar (CParagraph 1 (8 0) 1 1 1 0 178)
COMMENT     (CObjectList
COMMENT     #425=(CGroupPar
COMMENT     (CParagraph 0 (10 #89# 0) 1 2 2 0 180)
COMMENT     (CObjectList
COMMENT     #426=(CLinePar
COMMENT     (CParagraph 0 (1 #89# 1) 1 2 2 0
COMMENT     191) " N1: 1289 " 1)))))
COMMENT     "BstAPI: 1 site") 7 4 "GCANNNNNTGC" "CGTNNNNNACG")
COMMENT     #427=(CRSFolderPar
COMMENT     (CFolderPar
COMMENT     (CGroupPar (CParagraph 1 (8 0) 1 1 1 0 178)
COMMENT     (CObjectList
COMMENT     #428=(CGroupPar
COMMENT     (CParagraph 0 (10 #91# 0) 1 2 2 0 180)
COMMENT     (CObjectList
COMMENT     #429=(CLinePar
COMMENT     (CParagraph 0 (1 #91# 1) 1 2 2 0
COMMENT     191) " N1: 3535 " 1)))))
COMMENT     "BstEII: 1 site") 1 6 "GGTNACC" "CCANTGG")
COMMENT     #430=(CRSFolderPar
COMMENT     (CFolderPar
COMMENT     (CGroupPar (CParagraph 1 (8 0) 1 1 1 0 178)
COMMENT     (CObjectList
COMMENT     #431=(CGroupPar
COMMENT     (CParagraph 0 (10 #96# 0) 1 2 2 0 180)
COMMENT     (CObjectList
COMMENT     #432=(CLinePar
COMMENT     (CParagraph 0 (1 #96# 1) 1 2 2 0
COMMENT     191) " N1: 3481 " 1)))))
COMMENT     "BstXI: 1 site") 8 4 "CCANNNNNNTGG" "GGTNNNNNNACC")
COMMENT     #433=(CRSFolderPar
COMMENT     (CFolderPar
COMMENT     (CGroupPar (CParagraph 1 (8 0) 1 1 1 0 178)
COMMENT     (CObjectList
COMMENT     #434=(CGroupPar
COMMENT     (CParagraph 0 (10 #126# 0) 1 2 2 0 180)
COMMENT     (CObjectList
COMMENT     #435=(CLinePar
COMMENT     (CParagraph 0 (1 #126# 1) 1 2 2 0
COMMENT     191) " N1: 2403 " 1)))))
COMMENT     "EcoRI: 1 site") 1 5 "GAATTC" "CTTAAG")
COMMENT     #436=(CRSFolderPar
COMMENT     (CFolderPar
COMMENT     (CGroupPar (CParagraph 1 (8 0) 1 1 1 0 178)
COMMENT     (CObjectList)) "EcoRV: 1 site") 3 3 "GATATC"
COMMENT     "CTATAG")
COMMENT     #437=(CRSFolderPar
COMMENT     (CFolderPar
COMMENT     (CGroupPar (CParagraph 1 (8 0) 1 1 1 0 178)
COMMENT     (CObjectList
COMMENT     #438=(CGroupPar
COMMENT     (CParagraph 0 (10 #129# 0) 1 2 2 0 180)
COMMENT     (CObjectList
COMMENT     #439=(CLinePar
COMMENT     (CParagraph 0 (1 #129# 1) 1 2 2 0
COMMENT     191) " N1: 2168 " 1)))))
COMMENT     "FalI: 1 site") 38 1
COMMENT     "NNNNNNNNNNNNNNAAGNNNNNCTTNNNNNNNNNNNNNN"
COMMENT     "NNNNNNNNNNNNNNTTCNNNNNGAANNNNNNNNNNNNNN")
COMMENT     #440=(CRSFolderPar
COMMENT     (CFolderPar
COMMENT     (CGroupPar (CParagraph 1 (8 0) 1 1 1 0 178)
COMMENT     (CObjectList)) "FspAI: 1 site") 4 4 "RTGCGCAY"
COMMENT     "YACGCGTR")
COMMENT     #441=(CRSFolderPar
COMMENT     (CFolderPar
COMMENT     (CGroupPar (CParagraph 1 (8 0) 1 1 1 0 178)
COMMENT     (CObjectList
COMMENT     #442=(CGroupPar
COMMENT     (CParagraph 0 (10 #147# 0) 1 2 2 0 180)
COMMENT     (CObjectList
COMMENT     #443=(CLinePar
COMMENT     (CParagraph 0 (1 #147# 1) 1 2 2 0
COMMENT     191) " N1: 2415 " 1)))))
COMMENT     "HindIII: 1 site") 1 5 "AAGCTT" "TTCGAA")
COMMENT     #444=(CRSFolderPar
COMMENT     (CFolderPar
COMMENT     (CGroupPar (CParagraph 1 (8 0) 1 1 1 0 178)
COMMENT     (CObjectList
COMMENT     #445=(CGroupPar
COMMENT     (CParagraph 0 (10 #164# 0) 1 2 2 0 180)
COMMENT     (CObjectList
COMMENT     #446=(CLinePar
COMMENT     (CParagraph 0 (1 #164# 1) 1 2 2 0
COMMENT     191) " N1: 655 " 1)))))
COMMENT     "KpnI: 1 site") 5 1 "GGTACC" "CCATGG")
COMMENT     #447=(CRSFolderPar
COMMENT     (CFolderPar
COMMENT     (CGroupPar (CParagraph 1 (8 0) 1 1 1 0 178)
COMMENT     (CObjectList
COMMENT     #448=(CGroupPar
COMMENT     (CParagraph 0 (10 #170# 0) 1 2 2 0 180)
COMMENT     (CObjectList
COMMENT     #449=(CLinePar
COMMENT     (CParagraph 0 (1 #170# 1) 1 2 2 0
COMMENT     191) " N1: 151 " 1)))))
COMMENT     "MluI: 1 site") 1 5 "ACGCGT" "TGCGCA")
COMMENT     #450=(CRSFolderPar
COMMENT     (CFolderPar
COMMENT     (CGroupPar (CParagraph 1 (8 0) 1 1 1 0 178)
COMMENT     (CObjectList
COMMENT     #451=(CGroupPar
COMMENT     (CParagraph 0 (10 #182# 0) 1 2 2 0 180)
COMMENT     (CObjectList
COMMENT     #452=(CLinePar
COMMENT     (CParagraph 0 (1 #182# 1) 1 2 2 0
COMMENT     191) " N1: 664 " 1)))))
COMMENT     "NcoI: 1 site") 1 5 "CCATGG" "GGTACC")
COMMENT     #453=(CRSFolderPar
COMMENT     (CFolderPar
COMMENT     (CGroupPar (CParagraph 1 (8 0) 1 1 1 0 178)
COMMENT     (CObjectList
COMMENT     #454=(CGroupPar
COMMENT     (CParagraph 0 (10 #191# 0) 1 2 2 0 180)
COMMENT     (CObjectList
COMMENT     #455=(CLinePar
COMMENT     (CParagraph 0 (1 #191# 1) 1 2 2 0
COMMENT     191) " N1: 3365 " 1)))))
COMMENT     "NsiI: 1 site") 5 1 "ATGCAT" "TACGTA")
COMMENT     #456=(CRSFolderPar
COMMENT     (CFolderPar
COMMENT     (CGroupPar (CParagraph 1 (8 0) 1 1 1 0 178)
COMMENT     (CObjectList
COMMENT     #457=(CGroupPar
COMMENT     (CParagraph 0 (10 #194# 0) 1 2 2 0 180)
COMMENT     (CObjectList
COMMENT     #458=(CLinePar
COMMENT     (CParagraph 0 (1 #194# 1) 1 2 2 0
COMMENT     191) " N1: 6295 " 1)))))
COMMENT     "PciI: 1 site") 1 5 "ACATGT" "TGTACA")
COMMENT     #459=(CRSFolderPar
COMMENT     (CFolderPar
COMMENT     (CGroupPar (CParagraph 1 (8 0) 1 1 1 0 178)
COMMENT     (CObjectList
COMMENT     #460=(CGroupPar
COMMENT     (CParagraph 0 (10 #201# 0) 1 2 2 0 180)
COMMENT     (CObjectList
COMMENT     #461=(CLinePar
COMMENT     (CParagraph 0 (1 #201# 1) 1 2 2 0
COMMENT     191) " N1: 3361 " 1)))))
COMMENT     "Ppu10I: 1 site") 1 5 "ATGCAT" "TACGTA")
COMMENT     #462=(CRSFolderPar
COMMENT     (CFolderPar
COMMENT     (CGroupPar (CParagraph 1 (8 0) 1 1 1 0 178)
COMMENT     (CObjectList)) "PsiI: 1 site") 3 3 "TTATAA"
COMMENT     "AATATT")
COMMENT     #463=(CRSFolderPar
COMMENT     (CFolderPar
COMMENT     (CGroupPar (CParagraph 1 (8 0) 1 1 1 0 178)
COMMENT     (CObjectList
COMMENT     #464=(CGroupPar
COMMENT     (CParagraph 0 (10 #211# 0) 1 2 2 0 180)
COMMENT     (CObjectList
COMMENT     #465=(CLinePar
COMMENT     (CParagraph 0 (1 #211# 1) 1 2 2 0
COMMENT     191) " N1: 5038 " 1)))))
COMMENT     "PvuI: 1 site") 4 2 "CGATCG" "GCTAGC")
COMMENT     #466=(CRSFolderPar
COMMENT     (CFolderPar
COMMENT     (CGroupPar (CParagraph 1 (8 0) 1 1 1 0 178)
COMMENT     (CObjectList)) "ScaI: 1 site") 3 3 "AGTACT"
COMMENT     "TCATGA")
COMMENT     #467=(CRSFolderPar
COMMENT     (CFolderPar
COMMENT     (CGroupPar (CParagraph 1 (8 0) 1 1 1 0 178)
COMMENT     (CObjectList)) "SciI: 1 site") 3 3 "CTCGAG"
COMMENT     "GAGCTC")
COMMENT     #468=(CRSFolderPar
COMMENT     (CFolderPar
COMMENT     (CGroupPar (CParagraph 1 (8 0) 1 1 1 0 178)
COMMENT     (CObjectList
COMMENT     #469=(CGroupPar
COMMENT     (CParagraph 0 (10 #230# 0) 1 2 2 0 180)
COMMENT     (CObjectList
COMMENT     #470=(CLinePar
COMMENT     (CParagraph 0 (1 #230# 1) 1 2 2 0
COMMENT     191) " N1: 1260 " 1)))))
COMMENT     "SfiI: 1 site") 8 5 "GGCCNNNNNGGCC"
COMMENT     "CCGGNNNNNCCGG")
COMMENT     #471=(CRSFolderPar
COMMENT     (CFolderPar
COMMENT     (CGroupPar (CParagraph 1 (8 0) 1 1 1 0 178)
COMMENT     (CObjectList
COMMENT     #472=(CGroupPar
COMMENT     (CParagraph 0 (10 #232# 0) 1 2 2 0 180)
COMMENT     (CObjectList
COMMENT     #473=(CLinePar
COMMENT     (CParagraph 0 (1 #232# 1) 1 2 2 0
COMMENT     191) " N1: 566 " 1)))))
COMMENT     "SgrAI: 1 site") 2 6 "CRCCGGYG" "GYGGCCRC")
COMMENT     #474=(CRSFolderPar
COMMENT     (CFolderPar
COMMENT     (CGroupPar (CParagraph 1 (8 0) 1 1 1 0 178)
COMMENT     (CObjectList
COMMENT     #475=(CGroupPar
COMMENT     (CParagraph 0 (10 #238# 0) 1 2 2 0 180)
COMMENT     (CObjectList
COMMENT     #476=(CLinePar
COMMENT     (CParagraph 0 (1 #238# 1) 1 2 2 0
COMMENT     191) " N1: 3363 " 1)))))
COMMENT     "SphI: 1 site") 5 1 "GCATGC" "CGTACG")
COMMENT     #477=(CRSFolderPar
COMMENT     (CFolderPar
COMMENT     (CGroupPar (CParagraph 1 (8 0) 1 1 1 0 178)
COMMENT     (CObjectList
COMMENT     #478=(CGroupPar
COMMENT     (CParagraph 0 (10 #240# 0) 1 2 2 0 180)
COMMENT     (CObjectList
COMMENT     #479=(CLinePar
COMMENT     (CParagraph 0 (1 #240# 1) 1 2 2 0
COMMENT     191) " N1: 566 " 1)))))
COMMENT     "Sse232I: 1 site") 2 6 "CGCCGGCG" "GCGGCCGC")
COMMENT     #480=(CRSFolderPar
COMMENT     (CFolderPar
COMMENT     (CGroupPar (CParagraph 1 (8 0) 1 1 1 0 178)
COMMENT     (CObjectList
COMMENT     #481=(CGroupPar
COMMENT     (CParagraph 0 (10 #267# 0) 1 2 2 0 180)
COMMENT     (CObjectList
COMMENT     #482=(CLinePar
COMMENT     (CParagraph 0 (1 #267# 1) 1 2 2 0
COMMENT     191) " N1: 160 " 1)))))
COMMENT     "XbaI: 1 site") 1 5 "TCTAGA" "AGATCT")
COMMENT     #483=(CRSFolderPar
COMMENT     (CFolderPar
COMMENT     (CGroupPar (CParagraph 1 (8 0) 1 1 1 0 178)
COMMENT     (CObjectList
COMMENT     #484=(CGroupPar
COMMENT     (CParagraph 0 (10 #268# 0) 1 2 2 0 180)
COMMENT     (CObjectList
COMMENT     #485=(CLinePar
COMMENT     (CParagraph 0 (1 #268# 1) 1 2 2 0
COMMENT     191) " N1: 800 " 1)))))
COMMENT     "XcmI: 1 site") 8 7 "CCANNNNNNNNNTGG"
COMMENT     "GGTNNNNNNNNNACC")
COMMENT     #486=(CRSFolderPar
COMMENT     (CFolderPar
COMMENT     (CGroupPar (CParagraph 1 (8 0) 1 1 1 0 178)
COMMENT     (CObjectList
COMMENT     #487=(CGroupPar
COMMENT     (CParagraph 0 (10 #269# 0) 1 2 2 0 180)
COMMENT     (CObjectList
COMMENT     #488=(CLinePar
COMMENT     (CParagraph 0 (1 #269# 1) 1 2 2 0
COMMENT     191) " N1: 3033 " 1)))))
COMMENT     "XhoI: 1 site") 1 5 "CTCGAG" "GAGCTC")
COMMENT     #489=(CRSFolderPar
COMMENT     (CFolderPar
COMMENT     (CGroupPar (CParagraph 1 (8 0) 1 1 1 0 178)
COMMENT     (CObjectList)) "XmnI: 1 site") 5 5 "GAANNNNTTC"
COMMENT     "CTTNNNNAAG")
COMMENT     #490=(CRSFolderPar
COMMENT     (CFolderPar
COMMENT     (CGroupPar (CParagraph 2 (8 0) 1 1 1 0 178)
COMMENT     (CObjectList)) "AfeI: 2 sites") 3 3 "AGCGCT"
COMMENT     "TCGCGA")
COMMENT     #491=(CRSFolderPar
COMMENT     (CFolderPar
COMMENT     (CGroupPar (CParagraph 2 (8 0) 1 1 1 0 178)
COMMENT     (CObjectList)) "AflIII: 2 sites") 1 5 "ACRYGT"
COMMENT     "TGYRCA")
COMMENT     #492=(CRSFolderPar
COMMENT     (CFolderPar
COMMENT     (CGroupPar (CParagraph 2 (8 0) 1 1 1 0 178)
COMMENT     (CObjectList)) "AloI: 2 sites") 25 20
COMMENT     "GAACNNNNNNTCCNNNNNNNNNNNNN"
COMMENT     "CTTGNNNNNNAGGNNNNNNNNNNNNN")
COMMENT     #493=(CRSFolderPar
COMMENT     (CFolderPar
COMMENT     (CGroupPar (CParagraph 2 (8 0) 1 1 1 0 178)
COMMENT     (CObjectList)) "Bbr7I: 2 sites") 13 17
COMMENT     "GAAGACNNNNNNNNNNNN" "CTTCTGNNNNNNNNNNNN")
COMMENT     #494=(CRSFolderPar
COMMENT     (CFolderPar
COMMENT     (CGroupPar (CParagraph 2 (8 0) 1 1 1 0 178)
COMMENT     (CObjectList)) "BbsI: 2 sites") 8 12
COMMENT     "GAAGACNNNNNNN" "CTTCTGNNNNNNN")
COMMENT     #495=(CRSFolderPar
COMMENT     (CFolderPar
COMMENT     (CGroupPar (CParagraph 2 (8 0) 1 1 1 0 178)
COMMENT     (CObjectList)) "BsaBI: 2 sites") 5 5 "GATNNNNATC"
COMMENT     "CTANNNNTAG")
COMMENT     #496=(CRSFolderPar
COMMENT     (CFolderPar
COMMENT     (CGroupPar (CParagraph 2 (8 0) 1 1 1 0 178)
COMMENT     (CObjectList)) "BsaI: 2 sites") 7 11
COMMENT     "GGTCTCNNNNNN" "CCAGAGNNNNNN")
COMMENT     #497=(CRSFolderPar
COMMENT     (CFolderPar
COMMENT     (CGroupPar (CParagraph 2 (8 0) 1 1 1 0 178)
COMMENT     (CObjectList)) "ClaI: 2 sites") 2 4 "ATCGAT"
COMMENT     "TAGCTA")
COMMENT     #498=(CRSFolderPar
COMMENT     (CFolderPar
COMMENT     (CGroupPar (CParagraph 2 (8 0) 1 1 1 0 178)
COMMENT     (CObjectList)) "DraIII: 2 sites") 6 3 "CACNNNGTG"
COMMENT     "GTGNNNCAC")
COMMENT     #499=(CRSFolderPar
COMMENT     (CFolderPar
COMMENT     (CGroupPar (CParagraph 2 (8 0) 1 1 1 0 178)
COMMENT     (CObjectList)) "EarI: 2 sites") 7 10
COMMENT     "CTCTTCNNNNN" "GAGAAGNNNNN")
COMMENT     #500=(CRSFolderPar
COMMENT     (CFolderPar
COMMENT     (CGroupPar (CParagraph 2 (8 0) 1 1 1 0 178)
COMMENT     (CObjectList)) "PmlI: 2 sites") 3 3 "CACGTG"
COMMENT     "GTGCAC")
COMMENT     #501=(CRSFolderPar
COMMENT     (CFolderPar
COMMENT     (CGroupPar (CParagraph 2 (8 0) 1 1 1 0 178)
COMMENT     (CObjectList)) "RleAI: 2 sites") 18 15
COMMENT     "CCCACANNNNNNNNNNNNN" "GGGTGTNNNNNNNNNNNNN")
COMMENT     #502=(CRSFolderPar
COMMENT     (CFolderPar
COMMENT     (CGroupPar (CParagraph 2 (8 0) 1 1 1 0 178)
COMMENT     (CObjectList)) "RsrII: 2 sites") 2 5 "CGGWCCG"
COMMENT     "GCCWGGC")
COMMENT     #503=(CRSFolderPar
COMMENT     (CFolderPar
COMMENT     (CGroupPar (CParagraph 2 (8 0) 1 1 1 0 178)
COMMENT     (CObjectList)) "SacII: 2 sites") 4 2 "CCGCGG"
COMMENT     "GGCGCC")
COMMENT     #504=(CRSFolderPar
COMMENT     (CFolderPar
COMMENT     (CGroupPar (CParagraph 2 (8 0) 1 1 1 0 178)
COMMENT     (CObjectList)) "SbfI: 2 sites") 6 2 "CCTGCAGG"
COMMENT     "GGACGTCC")
COMMENT     #505=(CRSFolderPar
COMMENT     (CFolderPar
COMMENT     (CGroupPar (CParagraph 3 (8 0) 1 1 1 0 178)
COMMENT     (CObjectList)) "AatII: 3 sites") 5 1 "GACGTC"
COMMENT     "CTGCAG")
COMMENT     #506=(CRSFolderPar
COMMENT     (CFolderPar
COMMENT     (CGroupPar (CParagraph 3 (8 0) 1 1 1 0 178)
COMMENT     (CObjectList)) "AclI: 3 sites") 2 4 "AACGTT"
COMMENT     "TTGCAA")
COMMENT     #507=(CRSFolderPar
COMMENT     (CFolderPar
COMMENT     (CGroupPar (CParagraph 3 (8 0) 1 1 1 0 178)
COMMENT     (CObjectList)) "AlwNI: 3 sites") 6 3 "CAGNNNCTG"
COMMENT     "GTCNNNGAC")
COMMENT     #508=(CRSFolderPar
COMMENT     (CFolderPar
COMMENT     (CGroupPar (CParagraph 3 (8 0) 1 1 1 0 178)
COMMENT     (CObjectList)) "BlpI: 3 sites") 2 5 "GCTNAGC"
COMMENT     "CGANTCG")
COMMENT     #509=(CRSFolderPar
COMMENT     (CFolderPar
COMMENT     (CGroupPar (CParagraph 3 (8 0) 1 1 1 0 178)
COMMENT     (CObjectList)) "BmrI: 3 sites") 11 10
COMMENT     "ACTGGGNNNNNN" "TGACCCNNNNNN")
COMMENT     #510=(CRSFolderPar
COMMENT     (CFolderPar
COMMENT     (CGroupPar (CParagraph 3 (8 0) 1 1 1 0 178)
COMMENT     (CObjectList)) "BsaXI: 3 sites") 21 18
COMMENT     "ACNNNNNCTCCNNNNNNNNNNN" "TGNNNNNGAGGNNNNNNNNNNN")
COMMENT     #511=(CRSFolderPar
COMMENT     (CFolderPar
COMMENT     (CGroupPar (CParagraph 3 (8 0) 1 1 1 0 178)
COMMENT     (CObjectList)) "BsmBI: 3 sites") 7 11
COMMENT     "CGTCTCNNNNNN" "GCAGAGNNNNNN")
COMMENT     #512=(CRSFolderPar
COMMENT     (CFolderPar
COMMENT     (CGroupPar (CParagraph 3 (8 0) 1 1 1 0 178)
COMMENT     (CObjectList)) "BspHI: 3 sites") 1 5 "TCATGA"
COMMENT     "AGTACT")
COMMENT     #513=(CRSFolderPar
COMMENT     (CFolderPar
COMMENT     (CGroupPar (CParagraph 3 (8 0) 1 1 1 0 178)
COMMENT     (CObjectList)) "BsrBI: 3 sites") 3 3 "CCGCTC"
COMMENT     "GGCGAG")
COMMENT     #514=(CRSFolderPar
COMMENT     (CFolderPar
COMMENT     (CGroupPar (CParagraph 3 (8 0) 1 1 1 0 178)
COMMENT     (CObjectList)) "DraI: 3 sites") 3 3 "TTTAAA"
COMMENT     "AAATTT")
COMMENT     #515=(CRSFolderPar
COMMENT     (CFolderPar
COMMENT     (CGroupPar (CParagraph 3 (8 0) 1 1 1 0 178)
COMMENT     (CObjectList)) "DrdI: 3 sites") 7 5
COMMENT     "GACNNNNNNGTC" "CTGNNNNNNCAG")
COMMENT     #516=(CRSFolderPar
COMMENT     (CFolderPar
COMMENT     (CGroupPar (CParagraph 3 (8 0) 1 1 1 0 178)
COMMENT     (CObjectList)) "EagI: 3 sites") 1 5 "CGGCCG"
COMMENT     "GCCGGC")
COMMENT     #517=(CRSFolderPar
COMMENT     (CFolderPar
COMMENT     (CGroupPar (CParagraph 3 (8 0) 1 1 1 0 178)
COMMENT     (CObjectList)) "FspI: 3 sites") 3 3 "TGCGCA"
COMMENT     "ACGCGT")
COMMENT     #518=(CRSFolderPar
COMMENT     (CFolderPar
COMMENT     (CGroupPar (CParagraph 3 (8 0) 1 1 1 0 178)
COMMENT     (CObjectList)) "NotI: 3 sites") 2 6 "GCGGCCGC"
COMMENT     "CGCCGGCG")
COMMENT     #519=(CRSFolderPar
COMMENT     (CFolderPar
COMMENT     (CGroupPar (CParagraph 3 (8 0) 1 1 1 0 178)
COMMENT     (CObjectList)) "PflMI: 3 sites") 7 4
COMMENT     "CCANNNNNTGG" "GGTNNNNNACC")
COMMENT     #520=(CRSFolderPar
COMMENT     (CFolderPar
COMMENT     (CGroupPar (CParagraph 3 (8 0) 1 1 1 0 178)
COMMENT     (CObjectList)) "SspI: 3 sites") 3 3 "AATATT"
COMMENT     "TTATAA")
COMMENT     #521=(CRSFolderPar
COMMENT     (CFolderPar
COMMENT     (CGroupPar (CParagraph 3 (8 0) 1 1 1 0 178)
COMMENT     (CObjectList)) "ZraI: 3 sites") 3 3 "GACGTC"
COMMENT     "CTGCAG")
COMMENT     #522=(CRSFolderPar
COMMENT     (CFolderPar
COMMENT     (CGroupPar (CParagraph 4 (8 0) 1 1 1 0 178)
COMMENT     (CObjectList)) "AhdI: 4 sites") 6 5 "GACNNNNNGTC"
COMMENT     "CTGNNNNNCAG")
COMMENT     #523=(CRSFolderPar
COMMENT     (CFolderPar
COMMENT     (CGroupPar (CParagraph 4 (8 0) 1 1 1 0 178)
COMMENT     (CObjectList)) "ApaI: 4 sites") 5 1 "GGGCCC"
COMMENT     "CCCGGG")
COMMENT     #524=(CRSFolderPar
COMMENT     (CFolderPar
COMMENT     (CGroupPar (CParagraph 4 (8 0) 1 1 1 0 178)
COMMENT     (CObjectList)) "ApaLI: 4 sites") 1 5 "GTGCAC"
COMMENT     "CACGTG")
COMMENT     #525=(CRSFolderPar
COMMENT     (CFolderPar
COMMENT     (CGroupPar (CParagraph 4 (8 0) 1 1 1 0 178)
COMMENT     (CObjectList)) "BbvCI: 4 sites") 2 5 "CCTCAGC"
COMMENT     "GGAGTCG")
COMMENT     #526=(CRSFolderPar
COMMENT     (CFolderPar
COMMENT     (CGroupPar (CParagraph 4 (8 0) 1 1 1 0 178)
COMMENT     (CObjectList)) "BcgI: 4 sites") 24 22
COMMENT     "CGANNNNNNTGCNNNNNNNNNNNNN"
COMMENT     "GCTNNNNNNACGNNNNNNNNNNNNN")
COMMENT     #527=(CRSFolderPar
COMMENT     (CFolderPar
COMMENT     (CGroupPar (CParagraph 4 (8 0) 1 1 1 0 178)
COMMENT     (CObjectList)) "BpuEI: 4 sites") 22 20
COMMENT     "CTTGAGNNNNNNNNNNNNNNNNN" "GAACTCNNNNNNNNNNNNNNNNN")
COMMENT     #528=(CRSFolderPar
COMMENT     (CFolderPar
COMMENT     (CGroupPar (CParagraph 4 (8 0) 1 1 1 0 178)
COMMENT     (CObjectList)) "BsaAI: 4 sites") 3 3 "YACGTR"
COMMENT     "RTGCAY")
COMMENT     #529=(CRSFolderPar
COMMENT     (CFolderPar
COMMENT     (CGroupPar (CParagraph 4 (8 0) 1 1 1 0 178)
COMMENT     (CObjectList)) "BsaWI: 4 sites") 1 5 "WCCGGW"
COMMENT     "WGGCCW")
COMMENT     #530=(CRSFolderPar
COMMENT     (CFolderPar
COMMENT     (CGroupPar (CParagraph 4 (8 0) 1 1 1 0 178)
COMMENT     (CObjectList)) "BsgI: 4 sites") 22 20
COMMENT     "GTGCAGNNNNNNNNNNNNNNNNN" "CACGTCNNNNNNNNNNNNNNNNN")
COMMENT     #531=(CRSFolderPar
COMMENT     (CFolderPar
COMMENT     (CGroupPar (CParagraph 4 (8 0) 1 1 1 0 178)
COMMENT     (CObjectList)) "BsrDI: 4 sites") 8 6 "GCAATGNNN"
COMMENT     "CGTTACNNN")
COMMENT     #532=(CRSFolderPar
COMMENT     (CFolderPar
COMMENT     (CGroupPar (CParagraph 4 (8 0) 1 1 1 0 178)
COMMENT     (CObjectList)) "BssSI: 4 sites") 1 5 "CACGAG"
COMMENT     "GTGCTC")
COMMENT     #533=(CRSFolderPar
COMMENT     (CFolderPar
COMMENT     (CGroupPar (CParagraph 4 (8 0) 1 1 1 0 178)
COMMENT     (CObjectList)) "HaeIV: 4 sites") 40 1
COMMENT     "NNNNNNNNNNNNNNNGAYNNNNNRTCNNNNNNNNNNNNNNN"
COMMENT     "NNNNNNNNNNNNNNNCTRNNNNNYAGNNNNNNNNNNNNNNN")
COMMENT     #534=(CRSFolderPar
COMMENT     (CFolderPar
COMMENT     (CGroupPar (CParagraph 4 (8 0) 1 1 1 0 178)
COMMENT     (CObjectList)) "NspI: 4 sites") 5 1 "RCATGY"
COMMENT     "YGTACR")
COMMENT     #535=(CRSFolderPar
COMMENT     (CFolderPar
COMMENT     (CGroupPar (CParagraph 4 (8 0) 1 1 1 0 178)
COMMENT     (CObjectList)) "PfoI: 4 sites") 1 6 "TCCNGGA"
COMMENT     "AGGNCCT")
COMMENT     #536=(CRSFolderPar
COMMENT     (CFolderPar
COMMENT     (CGroupPar (CParagraph 4 (8 0) 1 1 1 0 178)
COMMENT     (CObjectList)) "PspOMI: 4 sites") 1 5 "GGGCCC"
COMMENT     "CCCGGG")
COMMENT     #537=(CRSFolderPar
COMMENT     (CFolderPar
COMMENT     (CGroupPar (CParagraph 4 (8 0) 1 1 1 0 178)
COMMENT     (CObjectList)) "PstI: 4 sites") 5 1 "CTGCAG"
COMMENT     "GACGTC")
COMMENT     #538=(CRSFolderPar
COMMENT     (CFolderPar
COMMENT     (CGroupPar (CParagraph 4 (8 0) 1 1 1 0 178)
COMMENT     (CObjectList)) "SrfI: 4 sites") 4 4 "GCCCGGGC"
COMMENT     "CGGGCCCG")
COMMENT     #539=(CRSFolderPar
COMMENT     (CFolderPar
COMMENT     (CGroupPar (CParagraph 4 (8 0) 1 1 1 0 178)
COMMENT     (CObjectList)) "TaqII: 4 sites") 17 15
COMMENT     "GACCGANNNNNNNNNNNN" "CTGGCTNNNNNNNNNNNN")
COMMENT     #540=(CRSFolderPar
COMMENT     (CFolderPar
COMMENT     (CGroupPar (CParagraph 4 (8 0) 1 1 1 0 178)
COMMENT     (CObjectList)) "TfiI: 4 sites") 1 4 "GAWTC"
COMMENT     "CTWAG")
COMMENT     #541=(CRSFolderPar
COMMENT     (CFolderPar
COMMENT     (CGroupPar (CParagraph 4 (8 0) 1 1 1 0 178)
COMMENT     (CObjectList)) "TspGWI: 4 sites") 16 14
COMMENT     "ACGGANNNNNNNNNNNN" "TGCCTNNNNNNNNNNNN")
COMMENT     #542=(CRSFolderPar
COMMENT     (CFolderPar
COMMENT     (CGroupPar (CParagraph 5 (8 0) 1 1 1 0 178)
COMMENT     (CObjectList)) "AleI: 5 sites") 5 5 "CACNNNNGTG"
COMMENT     "GTGNNNNCAC")
COMMENT     #543=(CRSFolderPar
COMMENT     (CFolderPar
COMMENT     (CGroupPar (CParagraph 5 (8 0) 1 1 1 0 178)
COMMENT     (CObjectList)) "ApoI: 5 sites") 1 5 "RAATTY"
COMMENT     "YTTAAR")
COMMENT     #544=(CRSFolderPar
COMMENT     (CFolderPar
COMMENT     (CGroupPar (CParagraph 5 (8 0) 1 1 1 0 178)
COMMENT     (CObjectList)) "BbeI: 5 sites") 5 1 "GGCGCC"
COMMENT     "CCGCGG")
COMMENT     #545=(CRSFolderPar
COMMENT     (CFolderPar
COMMENT     (CGroupPar (CParagraph 5 (8 0) 1 1 1 0 178)
COMMENT     (CObjectList)) "BciVI: 5 sites") 12 11
COMMENT     "GTATCCNNNNNNN" "CATAGGNNNNNNN")
COMMENT     #546=(CRSFolderPar
COMMENT     (CFolderPar
COMMENT     (CGroupPar (CParagraph 5 (8 0) 1 1 1 0 178)
COMMENT     (CObjectList)) "BseYI: 5 sites") 1 5 "CCCAGC"
COMMENT     "GGGTCG")
COMMENT     #547=(CRSFolderPar
COMMENT     (CFolderPar
COMMENT     (CGroupPar (CParagraph 5 (8 0) 1 1 1 0 178)
COMMENT     (CObjectList)) "BsmFI: 5 sites") 15 19
COMMENT     "GGGACNNNNNNNNNNNNNNN" "CCCTGNNNNNNNNNNNNNNN")
COMMENT     #548=(CRSFolderPar
COMMENT     (CFolderPar
COMMENT     (CGroupPar (CParagraph 5 (8 0) 1 1 1 0 178)
COMMENT     (CObjectList)) "Bsp24I: 5 sites") 24 19
COMMENT     "GACNNNNNNTGGNNNNNNNNNNNNN"
COMMENT     "CTGNNNNNNACCNNNNNNNNNNNNN")
COMMENT     #549=(CRSFolderPar
COMMENT     (CFolderPar
COMMENT     (CGroupPar (CParagraph 5 (8 0) 1 1 1 0 178)
COMMENT     (CObjectList)) "KasI: 5 sites") 1 5 "GGCGCC"
COMMENT     "CCGCGG")
COMMENT     #550=(CRSFolderPar
COMMENT     (CFolderPar
COMMENT     (CGroupPar (CParagraph 5 (8 0) 1 1 1 0 178)
COMMENT     (CObjectList)) "MmeI: 5 sites") 26 24
COMMENT     "TCCRACNNNNNNNNNNNNNNNNNNNNN"
COMMENT     "AGGYTGNNNNNNNNNNNNNNNNNNNNN")
COMMENT     #551=(CRSFolderPar
COMMENT     (CFolderPar
COMMENT     (CGroupPar (CParagraph 5 (8 0) 1 1 1 0 178)
COMMENT     (CObjectList)) "NarI: 5 sites") 2 4 "GGCGCC"
COMMENT     "CCGCGG")
COMMENT     #552=(CRSFolderPar
COMMENT     (CFolderPar
COMMENT     (CGroupPar (CParagraph 5 (8 0) 1 1 1 0 178)
COMMENT     (CObjectList)) "PvuII: 5 sites") 3 3 "CAGCTG"
COMMENT     "GTCGAC")
COMMENT     #553=(CRSFolderPar
COMMENT     (CFolderPar
COMMENT     (CGroupPar (CParagraph 5 (8 0) 1 1 1 0 178)
COMMENT     (CObjectList)) "SfoI: 5 sites") 3 3 "GGCGCC"
COMMENT     "CCGCGG")
COMMENT     #554=(CRSFolderPar
COMMENT     (CFolderPar
COMMENT     (CGroupPar (CParagraph 5 (8 0) 1 1 1 0 178)
COMMENT     (CObjectList)) "SmaI: 5 sites") 3 3 "CCCGGG"
COMMENT     "GGGCCC")
COMMENT     #555=(CRSFolderPar
COMMENT     (CFolderPar
COMMENT     (CGroupPar (CParagraph 5 (8 0) 1 1 1 0 178)
COMMENT     (CObjectList)) "SmlI: 5 sites") 1 5 "CTYRAG"
COMMENT     "GARYTC")
COMMENT     #556=(CRSFolderPar
COMMENT     (CFolderPar
COMMENT     (CGroupPar (CParagraph 5 (8 0) 1 1 1 0 178)
COMMENT     (CObjectList)) "StyI: 5 sites") 1 5 "CCWWGG"
COMMENT     "GGWWCC")
COMMENT     #557=(CRSFolderPar
COMMENT     (CFolderPar
COMMENT     (CGroupPar (CParagraph 5 (8 0) 1 1 1 0 178)
COMMENT     (CObjectList)) "TatI: 5 sites") 1 5 "WGTACW"
COMMENT     "WCATGW")
COMMENT     #558=(CRSFolderPar
COMMENT     (CFolderPar
COMMENT     (CGroupPar (CParagraph 5 (8 0) 1 1 1 0 178)
COMMENT     (CObjectList)) "UthSI: 5 sites") 2 4 "CCCGGG"
COMMENT     "GGGCCC")
COMMENT     #559=(CRSFolderPar
COMMENT     (CFolderPar
COMMENT     (CGroupPar (CParagraph 5 (8 0) 1 1 1 0 178)
COMMENT     (CObjectList)) "XmaI: 5 sites") 1 5 "CCCGGG"
COMMENT     "GGGCCC")
COMMENT     #560=(CRSFolderPar
COMMENT     (CFolderPar
COMMENT     (CGroupPar (CParagraph 6 (8 0) 1 1 1 0 178)
COMMENT     (CObjectList)) "BanII: 6 sites") 5 1 "GRGCYC"
COMMENT     "CYCGRG")
COMMENT     #561=(CRSFolderPar
COMMENT     (CFolderPar
COMMENT     (CGroupPar (CParagraph 6 (8 0) 1 1 1 0 178)
COMMENT     (CObjectList)) "BglI: 6 sites") 7 4 "GCCNNNNNGGC"
COMMENT     "CGGNNNNNCCG")
COMMENT     #562=(CRSFolderPar
COMMENT     (CFolderPar
COMMENT     (CGroupPar (CParagraph 6 (8 0) 1 1 1 0 178)
COMMENT     (CObjectList)) "Bpu10I: 6 sites") 2 5 "CCTNAGC"
COMMENT     "GGANTCG")
COMMENT     #563=(CRSFolderPar
COMMENT     (CFolderPar
COMMENT     (CGroupPar (CParagraph 6 (8 0) 1 1 1 0 178)
COMMENT     (CObjectList)) "BseRI: 6 sites") 16 14
COMMENT     "GAGGAGNNNNNNNNNNN" "CTCCTCNNNNNNNNNNN")
COMMENT     #564=(CRSFolderPar
COMMENT     (CFolderPar
COMMENT     (CGroupPar (CParagraph 6 (8 0) 1 1 1 0 178)
COMMENT     (CObjectList)) "BsiHKAI: 6 sites") 5 1 "GWGCWC"
COMMENT     "CWCGWG")
COMMENT     #565=(CRSFolderPar
COMMENT     (CFolderPar
COMMENT     (CGroupPar (CParagraph 6 (8 0) 1 1 1 0 178)
COMMENT     (CObjectList)) "BtgI: 6 sites") 1 5 "CCRYGG"
COMMENT     "GGYRCC")
COMMENT     #566=(CRSFolderPar
COMMENT     (CFolderPar
COMMENT     (CGroupPar (CParagraph 6 (8 0) 1 1 1 0 178)
COMMENT     (CObjectList)) "MscI: 6 sites") 3 3 "TGGCCA"
COMMENT     "ACCGGT")
COMMENT     #567=(CRSFolderPar
COMMENT     (CFolderPar
COMMENT     (CGroupPar (CParagraph 6 (8 0) 1 1 1 0 178)
COMMENT     (CObjectList)) "NaeI: 6 sites") 3 3 "GCCGGC"
COMMENT     "CGGCCG")
COMMENT     #568=(CRSFolderPar
COMMENT     (CFolderPar
COMMENT     (CGroupPar (CParagraph 6 (8 0) 1 1 1 0 178)
COMMENT     (CObjectList)) "NgoMIV: 6 sites") 1 5 "GCCGGC"
COMMENT     "CGGCCG")
COMMENT     #569=(CRSFolderPar
COMMENT     (CFolderPar
COMMENT     (CGroupPar (CParagraph 7 (8 0) 1 1 1 0 178)
COMMENT     (CObjectList)) "AcuI: 7 sites") 22 20
COMMENT     "CTGAAGNNNNNNNNNNNNNNNNN" "GACTTCNNNNNNNNNNNNNNNNN")
COMMENT     #570=(CRSFolderPar
COMMENT     (CFolderPar
COMMENT     (CGroupPar (CParagraph 7 (8 0) 1 1 1 0 178)
COMMENT     (CObjectList)) "BpmI: 7 sites") 22 20
COMMENT     "CTGGAGNNNNNNNNNNNNNNNNN" "GACCTCNNNNNNNNNNNNNNNNN")
COMMENT     #571=(CRSFolderPar
COMMENT     (CFolderPar
COMMENT     (CGroupPar (CParagraph 7 (8 0) 1 1 1 0 178)
COMMENT     (CObjectList)) "BsiEI: 7 sites") 4 2 "CGRYCG"
COMMENT     "GCYRGC")
COMMENT     #572=(CRSFolderPar
COMMENT     (CFolderPar
COMMENT     (CGroupPar (CParagraph 7 (8 0) 1 1 1 0 178)
COMMENT     (CObjectList)) "BssHII: 7 sites") 1 5 "GCGCGC"
COMMENT     "CGCGCG")
COMMENT     #573=(CRSFolderPar
COMMENT     (CFolderPar
COMMENT     (CGroupPar (CParagraph 7 (8 0) 1 1 1 0 178)
COMMENT     (CObjectList)) "PpiI: 7 sites") 25 20
COMMENT     "GAACNNNNNCTCNNNNNNNNNNNNNN"
COMMENT     "CTTGNNNNNGAGNNNNNNNNNNNNNN")
COMMENT     #574=(CRSFolderPar
COMMENT     (CFolderPar
COMMENT     (CGroupPar (CParagraph 7 (8 0) 1 1 1 0 178)
COMMENT     (CObjectList)) "TspDTI: 7 sites") 16 14
COMMENT     "ATGAANNNNNNNNNNNN" "TACTTNNNNNNNNNNNN")
COMMENT     #575=(CRSFolderPar
COMMENT     (CFolderPar
COMMENT     (CGroupPar (CParagraph 8 (8 0) 1 1 1 0 178)
COMMENT     (CObjectList)) "BsmAI: 8 sites") 6 10
COMMENT     "GTCTCNNNNNN" "CAGAGNNNNNN")
COMMENT     #576=(CRSFolderPar
COMMENT     (CFolderPar
COMMENT     (CGroupPar (CParagraph 8 (8 0) 1 1 1 0 178)
COMMENT     (CObjectList)) "BtsI: 8 sites") 8 6 "GCAGTGNNN"
COMMENT     "CGTCACNNN")
COMMENT     #577=(CRSFolderPar
COMMENT     (CFolderPar
COMMENT     (CGroupPar (CParagraph 8 (8 0) 1 1 1 0 178)
COMMENT     (CObjectList)) "Csp6I: 8 sites") 1 3 "GTAC"
COMMENT     "CATG")
COMMENT     #578=(CRSFolderPar
COMMENT     (CFolderPar
COMMENT     (CGroupPar (CParagraph 8 (8 0) 1 1 1 0 178)
COMMENT     (CObjectList)) "EciI: 8 sites") 17 15
COMMENT     "GGCGGANNNNNNNNNNNN" "CCGCCTNNNNNNNNNNNN")
COMMENT     #579=(CRSFolderPar
COMMENT     (CFolderPar
COMMENT     (CGroupPar (CParagraph 8 (8 0) 1 1 1 0 178)
COMMENT     (CObjectList)) "MlyI: 8 sites") 10 10
COMMENT     "GAGTCNNNNNN" "CTCAGNNNNNN")
COMMENT     #580=(CRSFolderPar
COMMENT     (CFolderPar
COMMENT     (CGroupPar (CParagraph 8 (8 0) 1 1 1 0 178)
COMMENT     (CObjectList)) "PleI: 8 sites") 9 10
COMMENT     "GAGTCNNNNNN" "CTCAGNNNNNN")
COMMENT     #581=(CRSFolderPar
COMMENT     (CFolderPar
COMMENT     (CGroupPar (CParagraph 8 (8 0) 1 1 1 0 178)
COMMENT     (CObjectList)) "RsaI: 8 sites") 2 2 "GTAC" "CATG")
COMMENT     #582=(CRSFolderPar
COMMENT     (CFolderPar
COMMENT     (CGroupPar (CParagraph 8 (8 0) 1 1 1 0 178)
COMMENT     (CObjectList)) "Tsp45I: 8 sites") 1 6 "NGTSACN"
COMMENT     "NCASTGN")
COMMENT     #583=(CRSFolderPar
COMMENT     (CFolderPar
COMMENT     (CGroupPar (CParagraph 8 (8 0) 1 1 1 0 178)
COMMENT     (CObjectList)) "Tth111II: 8 sites") 17 15
COMMENT     "CAARCANNNNNNNNNNNN" "GTTYGTNNNNNNNNNNNN")
COMMENT     #584=(CRSFolderPar
COMMENT     (CFolderPar
COMMENT     (CGroupPar (CParagraph 9 (8 0) 1 1 1 0 178)
COMMENT     (CObjectList)) "AvaI: 9 sites") 1 5 "CYCGRG"
COMMENT     "GRGCYC")
COMMENT     #585=(CRSFolderPar
COMMENT     (CFolderPar
COMMENT     (CGroupPar (CParagraph 9 (8 0) 1 1 1 0 178)
COMMENT     (CObjectList)) "AvaII: 9 sites") 1 4 "GGWCC"
COMMENT     "CCWGG")
COMMENT     #586=(CRSFolderPar
COMMENT     (CFolderPar
COMMENT     (CGroupPar (CParagraph 9 (8 0) 1 1 1 0 178)
COMMENT     (CObjectList)) "EcoO109I: 9 sites") 2 5 "RGGNCCY"
COMMENT     "YCCNGGR")
COMMENT     #587=(CRSFolderPar
COMMENT     (CFolderPar
COMMENT     (CGroupPar (CParagraph 9 (8 0) 1 1 1 0 178)
COMMENT     (CObjectList)) "HgaI: 9 sites") 10 15
COMMENT     "GACGCNNNNNNNNNNN" "CTGCGNNNNNNNNNNN")
COMMENT     #588=(CRSFolderPar
COMMENT     (CFolderPar
COMMENT     (CGroupPar (CParagraph 9 (8 0) 1 1 1 0 178)
COMMENT     (CObjectList)) "Nli3877I: 9 sites") 5 1 "CYCGRG"
COMMENT     "GRGCYC")
COMMENT     #589=(CRSFolderPar
COMMENT     (CFolderPar
COMMENT     (CGroupPar (CParagraph 9 (8 0) 1 1 1 0 178)
COMMENT     (CObjectList)) "Psp03I: 9 sites") 4 1 "GGWCC"
COMMENT     "CCWGG")
COMMENT     #590=(CRSFolderPar
COMMENT     (CFolderPar
COMMENT     (CGroupPar (CParagraph 9 (8 0) 1 1 1 0 178)
COMMENT     (CObjectList)) "PssI: 9 sites") 5 2 "RGGNCCY"
COMMENT     "YCCNGGR")
COMMENT     #591=(CRSFolderPar
COMMENT     (CFolderPar
COMMENT     (CGroupPar (CParagraph 9 (8 0) 1 1 1 0 178)
COMMENT     (CObjectList)) "SfcI: 9 sites") 1 5 "CTRYAG"
COMMENT     "GAYRTC")
COMMENT     #592=(CRSFolderPar
COMMENT     (CFolderPar
COMMENT     (CGroupPar (CParagraph 9 (8 0) 1 1 1 0 178)
COMMENT     (CObjectList)) "VpaK11AI: 9 sites") 1 6 "NGGWCCN"
COMMENT     "NCCWGGN")
COMMENT     #593=(CRSFolderPar
COMMENT     (CFolderPar
COMMENT     (CGroupPar (CParagraph 10 (8 0) 1 1 1 0 178)
COMMENT     (CObjectList)) "BsrFI: 10 sites") 1 5 "RCCGGY"
COMMENT     "YGGCCR")
COMMENT     #594=(CRSFolderPar
COMMENT     (CFolderPar
COMMENT     (CGroupPar (CParagraph 10 (8 0) 1 1 1 0 178)
COMMENT     (CObjectList)) "BstYI: 10 sites") 1 5 "RGATCY"
COMMENT     "YCTAGR")
COMMENT     #595=(CRSFolderPar
COMMENT     (CFolderPar
COMMENT     (CGroupPar (CParagraph 10 (8 0) 1 1 1 0 178)
COMMENT     (CObjectList)) "HaeI: 10 sites") 3 3 "WGGCCW"
COMMENT     "WCCGGW")
COMMENT     #596=(CRSFolderPar
COMMENT     (CFolderPar
COMMENT     (CGroupPar (CParagraph 10 (8 0) 1 1 1 0 178)
COMMENT     (CObjectList)) "Hin4I: 10 sites") 24 19
COMMENT     "GAYNNNNNVTCNNNNNNNNNNNNNN"
COMMENT     "CTRNNNNNBAGNNNNNNNNNNNNNN")
COMMENT     #597=(CRSFolderPar
COMMENT     (CFolderPar
COMMENT     (CGroupPar (CParagraph 10 (8 0) 1 1 1 0 178)
COMMENT     (CObjectList)) "Hpy99I: 10 sites") 6 1 "NCGWCGN"
COMMENT     "NGCWGCN")
COMMENT     #598=(CRSFolderPar
COMMENT     (CFolderPar
COMMENT     (CGroupPar (CParagraph 10 (8 0) 1 1 1 0 178)
COMMENT     (CObjectList)) "HpyCH4III: 10 sites") 3 2 "ACNGT"
COMMENT     "TGNCA")
COMMENT     #599=(CRSFolderPar
COMMENT     (CFolderPar
COMMENT     (CGroupPar (CParagraph 11 (8 0) 1 1 1 0 178)
COMMENT     (CObjectList)) "AceIII: 11 sites") 13 17
COMMENT     "CAGCTCNNNNNNNNNNNN" "GTCGAGNNNNNNNNNNNN")
COMMENT     #600=(CRSFolderPar
COMMENT     (CFolderPar
COMMENT     (CGroupPar (CParagraph 11 (8 0) 1 1 1 0 178)
COMMENT     (CObjectList)) "BfaI: 11 sites") 1 3 "CTAG"
COMMENT     "GATC")
COMMENT     #601=(CRSFolderPar
COMMENT     (CFolderPar
COMMENT     (CGroupPar (CParagraph 11 (8 0) 1 1 1 0 178)
COMMENT     (CObjectList)) "BsaHI: 11 sites") 2 4 "GRCGYC"
COMMENT     "CYGCRG")
COMMENT     #602=(CRSFolderPar
COMMENT     (CFolderPar
COMMENT     (CGroupPar (CParagraph 12 (8 0) 1 1 1 0 178)
COMMENT     (CObjectList)) "BanI: 12 sites") 1 5 "GGYRCC"
COMMENT     "CCRYGG")
COMMENT     #603=(CRSFolderPar
COMMENT     (CFolderPar
COMMENT     (CGroupPar (CParagraph 12 (8 0) 1 1 1 0 178)
COMMENT     (CObjectList)) "GdiII: 12 sites") 1 5 "CGGCCR"
COMMENT     "GCCGGY")
COMMENT     #604=(CRSFolderPar
COMMENT     (CFolderPar
COMMENT     (CGroupPar (CParagraph 12 (8 0) 1 1 1 0 178)
COMMENT     (CObjectList)) "HaeII: 12 sites") 5 1 "RGCGCY"
COMMENT     "YCGCGR")
COMMENT     #605=(CRSFolderPar
COMMENT     (CFolderPar
COMMENT     (CGroupPar (CParagraph 12 (8 0) 1 1 1 0 178)
COMMENT     (CObjectList)) "HinfI: 12 sites") 1 4 "GANTC"
COMMENT     "CTNAG")
COMMENT     #606=(CRSFolderPar
COMMENT     (CFolderPar
COMMENT     (CGroupPar (CParagraph 12 (8 0) 1 1 1 0 178)
COMMENT     (CObjectList)) "LpnI: 12 sites") 3 3 "RGCGCY"
COMMENT     "YCGCGR")
COMMENT     #607=(CRSFolderPar
COMMENT     (CFolderPar
COMMENT     (CGroupPar (CParagraph 12 (8 0) 1 1 1 0 178)
COMMENT     (CObjectList)) "MslI: 12 sites") 5 5 "CAYNNNNRTG"
COMMENT     "GTRNNNNYAC")
COMMENT     #608=(CRSFolderPar
COMMENT     (CFolderPar
COMMENT     (CGroupPar (CParagraph 12 (8 0) 1 1 1 0 178)
COMMENT     (CObjectList)) "SimI: 12 sites") 2 5 "GGGTCN"
COMMENT     "CCCAGN")
COMMENT     #609=(CRSFolderPar
COMMENT     (CFolderPar
COMMENT     (CGroupPar (CParagraph 13 (8 0) 1 1 1 0 178)
COMMENT     (CObjectList)) "BstF5I: 13 sites") 7 5 "GGATGNNN"
COMMENT     "CCTACNNN")
COMMENT     #610=(CRSFolderPar
COMMENT     (CFolderPar
COMMENT     (CGroupPar (CParagraph 13 (8 0) 1 1 1 0 178)
COMMENT     (CObjectList)) "FokI: 13 sites") 14 18
COMMENT     "GGATGNNNNNNNNNNNNNN" "CCTACNNNNNNNNNNNNNN")
COMMENT     #611=(CRSFolderPar
COMMENT     (CFolderPar
COMMENT     (CGroupPar (CParagraph 13 (8 0) 1 1 1 0 178)
COMMENT     (CObjectList)) "StsI: 13 sites") 15 19
COMMENT     "GGATGNNNNNNNNNNNNNNN" "CCTACNNNNNNNNNNNNNNN")
COMMENT     #612=(CRSFolderPar
COMMENT     (CFolderPar
COMMENT     (CGroupPar (CParagraph 14 (8 0) 1 1 1 0 178)
COMMENT     (CObjectList)) "Eco57MI: 14 sites") 22 20
COMMENT     "CTGRAGNNNNNNNNNNNNNNNNN" "GACYTCNNNNNNNNNNNNNNNNN")
COMMENT     #613=(CRSFolderPar
COMMENT     (CFolderPar
COMMENT     (CGroupPar (CParagraph 14 (8 0) 1 1 1 0 178)
COMMENT     (CObjectList)) "FauI: 14 sites") 9 11
COMMENT     "CCCGCNNNNNNN" "GGGCGNNNNNNN")
COMMENT     #614=(CRSFolderPar
COMMENT     (CFolderPar
COMMENT     (CGroupPar (CParagraph 14 (8 0) 1 1 1 0 178)
COMMENT     (CObjectList)) "MboII: 14 sites") 13 12
COMMENT     "GAAGANNNNNNNNN" "CTTCTNNNNNNNNN")
COMMENT     #615=(CRSFolderPar
COMMENT     (CFolderPar
COMMENT     (CGroupPar (CParagraph 14 (8 0) 1 1 1 0 178)
COMMENT     (CObjectList)) "MspA1I: 14 sites") 3 3 "CMGCKG"
COMMENT     "GKCGMC")
COMMENT     #616=(CRSFolderPar
COMMENT     (CFolderPar
COMMENT     (CGroupPar (CParagraph 15 (8 0) 1 1 1 0 178)
COMMENT     (CObjectList)) "AlwI: 15 sites") 9 10
COMMENT     "GGATCNNNNNN" "CCTAGNNNNNN")
COMMENT     #617=(CRSFolderPar
COMMENT     (CFolderPar
COMMENT     (CGroupPar (CParagraph 15 (8 0) 1 1 1 0 178)
COMMENT     (CObjectList)) "BccI: 15 sites") 9 10
COMMENT     "CCATCNNNNNN" "GGTAGNNNNNN")
COMMENT     #618=(CRSFolderPar
COMMENT     (CFolderPar
COMMENT     (CGroupPar (CParagraph 15 (8 0) 1 1 1 0 178)
COMMENT     (CObjectList)) "BceAI: 15 sites") 17 19
COMMENT     "ACGGCNNNNNNNNNNNNNNN" "TGCCGNNNNNNNNNNNNNNN")
COMMENT     #619=(CRSFolderPar
COMMENT     (CFolderPar
COMMENT     (CGroupPar (CParagraph 15 (8 0) 1 1 1 0 178)
COMMENT     (CObjectList)) "BcefI: 15 sites") 17 18
COMMENT     "ACGGCNNNNNNNNNNNNNN" "TGCCGNNNNNNNNNNNNNN")
COMMENT     #620=(CRSFolderPar
COMMENT     (CFolderPar
COMMENT     (CGroupPar (CParagraph 15 (8 0) 1 1 1 0 178)
COMMENT     (CObjectList)) "Bme1580I: 15 sites") 5 1 "GKGCMC"
COMMENT     "CMCGKG")
COMMENT     #621=(CRSFolderPar
COMMENT     (CFolderPar
COMMENT     (CGroupPar (CParagraph 15 (8 0) 1 1 1 0 178)
COMMENT     (CObjectList)) "EaeI: 15 sites") 1 5 "YGGCCR"
COMMENT     "RCCGGY")
COMMENT     #622=(CRSFolderPar
COMMENT     (CFolderPar
COMMENT     (CGroupPar (CParagraph 15 (8 0) 1 1 1 0 178)
COMMENT     (CObjectList)) "EsaBC3I: 15 sites") 2 2 "TCGA"
COMMENT     "AGCT")
COMMENT     #623=(CRSFolderPar
COMMENT     (CFolderPar
COMMENT     (CGroupPar (CParagraph 15 (8 0) 1 1 1 0 178)
COMMENT     (CObjectList)) "TaqI: 15 sites") 1 3 "TCGA"
COMMENT     "AGCT")
COMMENT     #624=(CRSFolderPar
COMMENT     (CFolderPar
COMMENT     (CGroupPar (CParagraph 15 (8 0) 1 1 1 0 178)
COMMENT     (CObjectList)) "Tsp509I: 15 sites") 1 5 "NAATTN"
COMMENT     "NTTAAN")
COMMENT     #625=(CRSFolderPar
COMMENT     (CFolderPar
COMMENT     (CGroupPar (CParagraph 16 (8 0) 1 1 1 0 178)
COMMENT     (CObjectList)) "CdiI: 16 sites") 4 4 "CATCG"
COMMENT     "GTAGC")
COMMENT     #626=(CRSFolderPar
COMMENT     (CFolderPar
COMMENT     (CGroupPar (CParagraph 16 (8 0) 1 1 1 0 178)
COMMENT     (CObjectList)) "CjeI: 16 sites") 26 20
COMMENT     "CCANNNNNNGTNNNNNNNNNNNNNNNN"
COMMENT     "GGTNNNNNNCANNNNNNNNNNNNNNNN")
COMMENT     #627=(CRSFolderPar
COMMENT     (CFolderPar
COMMENT     (CGroupPar (CParagraph 16 (8 0) 1 1 1 0 178)
COMMENT     (CObjectList)) "Hpy8I: 16 sites") 3 3 "GTNNAC"
COMMENT     "CANNTG")
COMMENT     #628=(CRSFolderPar
COMMENT     (CFolderPar
COMMENT     (CGroupPar (CParagraph 17 (8 0) 1 1 1 0 178)
COMMENT     (CObjectList)) "CjePI: 17 sites") 26 20
COMMENT     "CCANNNNNNNTCNNNNNNNNNNNNNNN"
COMMENT     "GGTNNNNNNNAGNNNNNNNNNNNNNNN")
COMMENT     #629=(CRSFolderPar
COMMENT     (CFolderPar
COMMENT     (CGroupPar (CParagraph 17 (8 0) 1 1 1 0 178)
COMMENT     (CObjectList)) "HphI: 17 sites") 13 12
COMMENT     "GGTGANNNNNNNNN" "CCACTNNNNNNNNN")
COMMENT     #630=(CRSFolderPar
COMMENT     (CFolderPar
COMMENT     (CGroupPar (CParagraph 17 (8 0) 1 1 1 0 178)
COMMENT     (CObjectList)) "Hpy188I: 17 sites") 3 2 "TCNGA"
COMMENT     "AGNCT")
COMMENT     #631=(CRSFolderPar
COMMENT     (CFolderPar
COMMENT     (CGroupPar (CParagraph 17 (8 0) 1 1 1 0 178)
COMMENT     (CObjectList)) "MaeIII: 17 sites") 1 6 "NGTNACN"
COMMENT     "NCANTGN")
COMMENT     #632=(CRSFolderPar
COMMENT     (CFolderPar
COMMENT     (CGroupPar (CParagraph 17 (8 0) 1 1 1 0 178)
COMMENT     (CObjectList)) "SspD5I: 17 sites") 13 13
COMMENT     "GGTGANNNNNNNNN" "CCACTNNNNNNNNN")
COMMENT     #633=(CRSFolderPar
COMMENT     (CFolderPar
COMMENT     (CGroupPar (CParagraph 18 (8 0) 1 1 1 0 178)
COMMENT     (CObjectList)) "BscAI: 18 sites") 9 11
COMMENT     "GCATCNNNNNNN" "CGTAGNNNNNNN")
COMMENT     #634=(CRSFolderPar
COMMENT     (CFolderPar
COMMENT     (CGroupPar (CParagraph 18 (8 0) 1 1 1 0 178)
COMMENT     (CObjectList)) "BsrI: 18 sites") 6 4 "ACTGGNN"
COMMENT     "TGACCNN")
COMMENT     #635=(CRSFolderPar
COMMENT     (CFolderPar
COMMENT     (CGroupPar (CParagraph 18 (8 0) 1 1 1 0 178)
COMMENT     (CObjectList)) "SfaNI: 18 sites") 10 14
COMMENT     "GCATCNNNNNNNNNN" "CGTAGNNNNNNNNNN")
COMMENT     #636=(CRSFolderPar
COMMENT     (CFolderPar
COMMENT     (CGroupPar (CParagraph 19 (8 0) 1 1 1 0 178)
COMMENT     (CObjectList)) "Bsp1286I: 19 sites") 5 1 "GDGCHC"
COMMENT     "CHCGDG")
COMMENT     #637=(CRSFolderPar
COMMENT     (CFolderPar
COMMENT     (CGroupPar (CParagraph 20 (8 0) 1 1 1 0 178)
COMMENT     (CObjectList)) "MseI: 20 sites") 1 3 "TTAA"
COMMENT     "AATT")
COMMENT     #638=(CRSFolderPar
COMMENT     (CFolderPar
COMMENT     (CGroupPar (CParagraph 21 (8 0) 1 1 1 0 178)
COMMENT     (CObjectList)) "CviAII: 21 sites") 1 3 "CATG"
COMMENT     "GTAC")
COMMENT     #639=(CRSFolderPar
COMMENT     (CFolderPar
COMMENT     (CGroupPar (CParagraph 21 (8 0) 1 1 1 0 178)
COMMENT     (CObjectList)) "FatI: 21 sites") 1 5 "NCATGN"
COMMENT     "NGTACN")
COMMENT     #640=(CRSFolderPar
COMMENT     (CFolderPar
COMMENT     (CGroupPar (CParagraph 21 (8 0) 1 1 1 0 178)
COMMENT     (CObjectList)) "HpyCH4I: 21 sites") 3 1 "CATG"
COMMENT     "GTAC")
COMMENT     #641=(CRSFolderPar
COMMENT     (CFolderPar
COMMENT     (CGroupPar (CParagraph 21 (8 0) 1 1 1 0 178)
COMMENT     (CObjectList)) "HpyCH4IV: 21 sites") 1 3 "ACGT"
COMMENT     "TGCA")
COMMENT     #642=(CRSFolderPar
COMMENT     (CFolderPar
COMMENT     (CGroupPar (CParagraph 21 (8 0) 1 1 1 0 178)
COMMENT     (CObjectList)) "NlaIII: 21 sites") 5 1 "NCATGN"
COMMENT     "NGTACN")
COMMENT     #643=(CRSFolderPar
COMMENT     (CFolderPar
COMMENT     (CGroupPar (CParagraph 21 (8 0) 1 1 1 0 178)
COMMENT     (CObjectList)) "TaiI: 21 sites") 5 1 "NACGTN"
COMMENT     "NTGCAN")
COMMENT     #644=(CRSFolderPar
COMMENT     (CFolderPar
COMMENT     (CGroupPar (CParagraph 22 (8 0) 1 1 1 0 178)
COMMENT     (CObjectList)) "EcoHI: 22 sites") 1 6 "NCCSGGN"
COMMENT     "NGGSCCN")
COMMENT     #645=(CRSFolderPar
COMMENT     (CFolderPar
COMMENT     (CGroupPar (CParagraph 22 (8 0) 1 1 1 0 178)
COMMENT     (CObjectList)) "HpyCH4V: 22 sites") 2 2 "TGCA"
COMMENT     "ACGT")
COMMENT     #646=(CRSFolderPar
COMMENT     (CFolderPar
COMMENT     (CGroupPar (CParagraph 22 (8 0) 1 1 1 0 178)
COMMENT     (CObjectList)) "NciI: 22 sites") 2 3 "CCSGG"
COMMENT     "GGSCC")
COMMENT     #647=(CRSFolderPar
COMMENT     (CFolderPar
COMMENT     (CGroupPar (CParagraph 23 (8 0) 1 1 1 0 178)
COMMENT     (CObjectList)) "BseMII: 23 sites") 15 13
COMMENT     "CTCAGNNNNNNNNNNN" "GAGTCNNNNNNNNNNN")
COMMENT     #648=(CRSFolderPar
COMMENT     (CFolderPar
COMMENT     (CGroupPar (CParagraph 23 (8 0) 1 1 1 0 178)
COMMENT     (CObjectList)) "BspCNI: 23 sites") 14 12
COMMENT     "CTCAGNNNNNNNNNN" "GAGTCNNNNNNNNNN")
COMMENT     #649=(CRSFolderPar
COMMENT     (CFolderPar
COMMENT     (CGroupPar (CParagraph 23 (8 0) 1 1 1 0 178)
COMMENT     (CObjectList)) "Hpy188III: 23 sites") 2 4
COMMENT     "TCNNGA" "AGNNCT")
COMMENT     #650=(CRSFolderPar
COMMENT     (CFolderPar
COMMENT     (CGroupPar (CParagraph 24 (8 0) 1 1 1 0 178)
COMMENT     (CObjectList)) "DdeI: 24 sites") 1 4 "CTNAG"
COMMENT     "GANTC")
COMMENT     #651=(CRSFolderPar
COMMENT     (CFolderPar
COMMENT     (CGroupPar (CParagraph 24 (8 0) 1 1 1 0 178)
COMMENT     (CObjectList)) "HpyAV: 24 sites") 11 10
COMMENT     "CCTTCNNNNNNN" "GGAAGNNNNNNN")
COMMENT     #652=(CRSFolderPar
COMMENT     (CFolderPar
COMMENT     (CGroupPar (CParagraph 25 (8 0) 1 1 1 0 178)
COMMENT     (CObjectList)) "BstKTI: 25 sites") 3 1 "GATC"
COMMENT     "CTAG")
COMMENT     #653=(CRSFolderPar
COMMENT     (CFolderPar
COMMENT     (CGroupPar (CParagraph 25 (8 0) 1 1 1 0 178)
COMMENT     (CObjectList)) "ChaI: 25 sites") 5 1 "NGATCN"
COMMENT     "NCTAGN")
COMMENT     #654=(CRSFolderPar
COMMENT     (CFolderPar
COMMENT     (CGroupPar (CParagraph 25 (8 0) 1 1 1 0 178)
COMMENT     (CObjectList)) "DpnI: 25 sites") 2 2 "GATC"
COMMENT     "CTAG")
COMMENT     #655=(CRSFolderPar
COMMENT     (CFolderPar
COMMENT     (CGroupPar (CParagraph 25 (8 0) 1 1 1 0 178)
COMMENT     (CObjectList)) "MboI: 25 sites") 1 5 "NGATCN"
COMMENT     "NCTAGN")
COMMENT     #656=(CRSFolderPar
COMMENT     (CFolderPar
COMMENT     (CGroupPar (CParagraph 27 (8 0) 1 1 1 0 178)
COMMENT     (CObjectList)) "BstNI: 27 sites") 2 3 "CCWGG"
COMMENT     "GGWCC")
COMMENT     #657=(CRSFolderPar
COMMENT     (CFolderPar
COMMENT     (CGroupPar (CParagraph 27 (8 0) 1 1 1 0 178)
COMMENT     (CObjectList)) "PspGI: 27 sites") 1 6 "NCCWGGN"
COMMENT     "NGGWCCN")
COMMENT     #658=(CRSFolderPar
COMMENT     (CFolderPar
COMMENT     (CGroupPar (CParagraph 27 (8 0) 1 1 1 0 178)
COMMENT     (CObjectList)) "TauI: 27 sites") 4 1 "GCSGC"
COMMENT     "CGSCG")
COMMENT     #659=(CRSFolderPar
COMMENT     (CFolderPar
COMMENT     (CGroupPar (CParagraph 27 (8 0) 1 1 1 0 178)
COMMENT     (CObjectList)) "TspRI: 27 sites") 10 1
COMMENT     "NNNCASTGNNN" "NNNGTSACNNN")
COMMENT     #660=(CRSFolderPar
COMMENT     (CFolderPar
COMMENT     (CGroupPar (CParagraph 29 (8 0) 1 1 1 0 178)
COMMENT     (CObjectList)) "BbvI: 29 sites") 13 17
COMMENT     "GCAGCNNNNNNNNNNNNN" "CGTCGNNNNNNNNNNNNN")
COMMENT     #661=(CRSFolderPar
COMMENT     (CFolderPar
COMMENT     (CGroupPar (CParagraph 29 (8 0) 1 1 1 0 178)
COMMENT     (CObjectList)) "BsaJI: 29 sites") 1 5 "CCNNGG"
COMMENT     "GGNNCC")
COMMENT     #662=(CRSFolderPar
COMMENT     (CFolderPar
COMMENT     (CGroupPar (CParagraph 29 (8 0) 1 1 1 0 178)
COMMENT     (CObjectList)) "TseI: 29 sites") 1 4 "GCWGC"
COMMENT     "CGWCG")
COMMENT     #663=(CRSFolderPar
COMMENT     (CFolderPar
COMMENT     (CGroupPar (CParagraph 33 (8 0) 1 1 1 0 178)
COMMENT     (CObjectList)) "BstUI: 33 sites") 2 2 "CGCG"
COMMENT     "GCGC")
COMMENT     #664=(CRSFolderPar
COMMENT     (CFolderPar
COMMENT     (CGroupPar (CParagraph 33 (8 0) 1 1 1 0 178)
COMMENT     (CObjectList)) "NlaIV: 33 sites") 3 3 "GGNNCC"
COMMENT     "CCNNGG")
COMMENT     #665=(CRSFolderPar
COMMENT     (CFolderPar
COMMENT     (CGroupPar (CParagraph 33 (8 0) 1 1 1 0 178)
COMMENT     (CObjectList)) "SelI: 33 sites") 1 5 "NCGCGN"
COMMENT     "NGCGCN")
COMMENT     #666=(CRSFolderPar
COMMENT     (CFolderPar
COMMENT     (CGroupPar (CParagraph 34 (8 0) 1 1 1 0 178)
COMMENT     (CObjectList)) "HpaII: 34 sites") 1 3 "CCGG"
COMMENT     "GGCC")
COMMENT     #667=(CRSFolderPar
COMMENT     (CFolderPar
COMMENT     (CGroupPar (CParagraph 35 (8 0) 1 1 1 0 178)
COMMENT     (CObjectList)) "AluI: 35 sites") 2 2 "AGCT"
COMMENT     "TCGA")
COMMENT     #668=(CRSFolderPar
COMMENT     (CFolderPar
COMMENT     (CGroupPar (CParagraph 36 (8 0) 1 1 1 0 178)
COMMENT     (CObjectList)) "BslI: 36 sites") 7 4
COMMENT     "CCNNNNNNNGG" "GGNNNNNNNCC")
COMMENT     #669=(CRSFolderPar
COMMENT     (CFolderPar
COMMENT     (CGroupPar (CParagraph 36 (8 0) 1 1 1 0 178)
COMMENT     (CObjectList)) "FmuI: 36 sites") 4 1 "GGNCC"
COMMENT     "CCNGG")
COMMENT     #670=(CRSFolderPar
COMMENT     (CFolderPar
COMMENT     (CGroupPar (CParagraph 36 (8 0) 1 1 1 0 178)
COMMENT     (CObjectList)) "Sau96I: 36 sites") 1 4 "GGNCC"
COMMENT     "CCNGG")
COMMENT     #671=(CRSFolderPar
COMMENT     (CFolderPar
COMMENT     (CGroupPar (CParagraph 36 (8 0) 1 1 1 0 178)
COMMENT     (CObjectList)) "UnbI: 36 sites") 1 6 "NGGNCCN"
COMMENT     "NCCNGGN")
COMMENT     #672=(CRSFolderPar
COMMENT     (CFolderPar
COMMENT     (CGroupPar (CParagraph 45 (8 0) 1 1 1 0 178)
COMMENT     (CObjectList)) "HpyF10VI: 45 sites") 8 3
COMMENT     "GCNNNNNNNGC" "CGNNNNNNNCG")
COMMENT     #673=(CRSFolderPar
COMMENT     (CFolderPar
COMMENT     (CGroupPar (CParagraph 45 (8 0) 1 1 1 0 178)
COMMENT     (CObjectList)) "MwoI: 45 sites") 7 4
COMMENT     "GCNNNNNNNGC" "CGNNNNNNNCG")
COMMENT     #674=(CRSFolderPar
COMMENT     (CFolderPar
COMMENT     (CGroupPar (CParagraph 49 (8 0) 1 1 1 0 178)
COMMENT     (CObjectList)) "ScrFI: 49 sites") 2 3 "CCNGG"
COMMENT     "GGNCC")
COMMENT     #675=(CRSFolderPar
COMMENT     (CFolderPar
COMMENT     (CGroupPar (CParagraph 49 (8 0) 1 1 1 0 178)
COMMENT     (CObjectList)) "StyD4I: 49 sites") 1 6 "NCCNGGN"
COMMENT     "NGGNCCN")
COMMENT     #676=(CRSFolderPar
COMMENT     (CFolderPar
COMMENT     (CGroupPar (CParagraph 51 (8 0) 1 1 1 0 178)
COMMENT     (CObjectList)) "HaeIII: 51 sites") 2 2 "GGCC"
COMMENT     "CCGG")
COMMENT     #677=(CRSFolderPar
COMMENT     (CFolderPar
COMMENT     (CGroupPar (CParagraph 51 (8 0) 1 1 1 0 178)
COMMENT     (CObjectList)) "HhaI: 51 sites") 3 1 "GCGC"
COMMENT     "CGCG")
COMMENT     #678=(CRSFolderPar
COMMENT     (CFolderPar
COMMENT     (CGroupPar (CParagraph 51 (8 0) 1 1 1 0 178)
COMMENT     (CObjectList)) "HinP1I: 51 sites") 1 3 "GCGC"
COMMENT     "CGCG")
COMMENT     #679=(CRSFolderPar
COMMENT     (CFolderPar
COMMENT     (CGroupPar (CParagraph 52 (8 0) 1 1 1 0 178)
COMMENT     (CObjectList)) "Cac8I: 52 sites") 3 3 "GCNNGC"
COMMENT     "CGNNCG")
COMMENT     #680=(CRSFolderPar
COMMENT     (CFolderPar
COMMENT     (CGroupPar (CParagraph 56 (8 0) 1 1 1 0 178)
COMMENT     (CObjectList)) "BthCI: 56 sites") 4 1 "GCNGC"
COMMENT     "CGNCG")
COMMENT     #681=(CRSFolderPar
COMMENT     (CFolderPar
COMMENT     (CGroupPar (CParagraph 56 (8 0) 1 1 1 0 178)
COMMENT     (CObjectList)) "Fnu4HI: 56 sites") 2 3 "GCNGC"
COMMENT     "CGNCG")
COMMENT     #682=(CRSFolderPar
COMMENT     (CFolderPar
COMMENT     (CGroupPar (CParagraph 60 (8 0) 1 1 1 0 178)
COMMENT     (CObjectList)) "MnlI: 60 sites") 11 10
COMMENT     "CCTCNNNNNNNN" "GGAGNNNNNNNN")
COMMENT     #683=(CRSFolderPar
COMMENT     (CFolderPar
COMMENT     (CGroupPar (CParagraph 67 (8 0) 1 1 1 0 178)
COMMENT     (CObjectList)) "Sth132I: 67 sites") 8 12
COMMENT     "CCCGNNNNNNNNN" "GGGCNNNNNNNNN")
COMMENT     #684=(CRSFolderPar
COMMENT     (CFolderPar
COMMENT     (CGroupPar (CParagraph 77 (8 0) 1 1 1 0 178)
COMMENT     (CObjectList)) "AciI: 77 sites") 1 3 "CCGC"
COMMENT     "GGCG")
COMMENT     #685=(CRSFolderPar
COMMENT     (CFolderPar
COMMENT     (CGroupPar (CParagraph 134 (8 0) 1 1 1 0 178)
COMMENT     (CObjectList)) "CviJI: 134 sites") 2 2 "RGCY"
COMMENT     "YCGR")))
COMMENT     "Restriction/Methylation Map: (no less than 1 site) and (no more
            than 1 site)"))))
COMMENT     (CGraphView
COMMENT     (CWStyleSheet
COMMENT     (CObjectList
COMMENT     #686=(CWidgetStyle "RSite Label" 1 (LOGPEN 0 0 13408563) 1 0 1
COMMENT     (LOGFONT 0 0 0 0 400 0 0 0 0 3 2 1 18 "Georgia") 0.555556 0 1 5
COMMENT     "@N (@S)" 0)
COMMENT     #687=(CWidgetStyle "Signal Label" 1 (LOGPEN 0 0 0) 1 0 1
COMMENT     (LOGFONT 0 0 0 0 700 0 0 0 0 3 2 1 34 "Arial") 0.666667 0 1 1
COMMENT     "@N" 0)
COMMENT     #688=(CWidgetStyle "Molecule Label 2" 0 0 1
COMMENT     (LOGFONT 0 0 0 0 400 0 0 0 0 3 2 1 18 "Georgia") 0.555556 0 1 16
COMMENT     "@L bp" 0)
COMMENT     #689=(CWidgetStyle "Molecule Label 1" 0 0 1
COMMENT     (LOGFONT 0 0 0 0 400 0 0 0 0 3 2 1 34 "Verdana") 0.833333 0 1 1
COMMENT     "@N" 0)
COMMENT     #690=(CWidgetStyle "Shape 3" 1 (LOGPEN 0 0 3355545) 1 1
COMMENT     (LOGBRUSH 0 6724095 0) 0 0 1 (LOGSHAPE 9 1 0.8 1.8 0))
COMMENT     #691=(CWidgetStyle "Shape 1" 1 (LOGPEN 0 0 6723840) 1 1
COMMENT     (LOGBRUSH 0 10079334 0) 0 0 1 (LOGSHAPE 9 1 0.8 1.8 0))
COMMENT     #692=(CWidgetStyle "Axis" 1 (LOGPEN 0 0 10079436) 2 1
COMMENT     (LOGBRUSH 0 13434879 0) 0 0 1 (LOGSHAPE 10 1 0 0 0))
COMMENT     #693=(CWidgetStyle "Line 2" 1 (LOGPEN 0 0 6723840) 8 0 0 0 1
COMMENT     (LOGSHAPE 1 1.9 0 0 0))
COMMENT     #694=(CWidgetStyle "RSite" 1 (LOGPEN 0 0 10053171) 8 0 0 0 1
COMMENT     (LOGSHAPE 1 1.9 0 0 0))
COMMENT     #695=(CWidgetStyle "Short Signal" 1 (LOGPEN 0 0 13395507) 10 0 0 0 1
COMMENT     (LOGSHAPE 1 1.9 0 0 0))
COMMENT     #696=(CWidgetStyle "Uniq RSite Label" 1 (LOGPEN 0 0 153) 1 0 1
COMMENT     (LOGFONT 0 0 0 0 400 0 0 0 0 3 2 1 18 "Georgia") 0.555556 128 1
COMMENT     5 "@N (@S)" 0)
COMMENT     #697=(CWidgetStyle "Vanilla" 1 (LOGPEN 0 0 0) 1 1
COMMENT     (LOGBRUSH 0 16777215 0) 1
COMMENT     (LOGFONT 0 0 0 0 400 0 0 0 0 7 48 2 18 "Times New Roman") 0.8 0
COMMENT     1 2 "?" 0)
COMMENT     #698=(CWidgetStyle "Mark 1" 0 0 1
COMMENT     (LOGFONT 0 0 0 0 400 0 0 0 2 7 48 2 2 "Windings") 0.7 0 1 2 "?"
COMMENT     0)
COMMENT     #699=(CWidgetStyle "Motif Label" 1 (LOGPEN 0 0 16744512) 1 0 1
COMMENT     (LOGFONT 0 0 0 0 400 0 0 0 0 3 2 1 34 "Arial") 0.611111 8388608
COMMENT     1 65535 "@N (@H)" 0)
COMMENT     #700=(CWidgetStyle "Fragment Label 2" 1 (LOGPEN 0 0 0) 1 0 1
COMMENT     (LOGFONT 0 0 0 0 400 0 0 0 0 3 2 1 49 "Courier New") 1.05 0 1 48
COMMENT     "@F bp (molecule @L bp)" 0)
COMMENT     #701=(CWidgetStyle "Fragment Label 1" 1 (LOGPEN 0 0 0) 1 0 1
COMMENT     (LOGFONT 0 0 0 0 400 0 0 0 0 3 2 1 34 "Arial") 0.91 0 1 1
COMMENT     "Fragment of @N" 0)
COMMENT     #702=(CWidgetStyle "Shape 4" 1 (LOGPEN 0 0 0) 1 1
COMMENT     (LOGBRUSH 2 8388608 5) 0 0 0)
COMMENT     #703=(CWidgetStyle "Shape 2" 1 (LOGPEN 0 0 0) 1 1 (LOGBRUSH 0 128 0)
            0
COMMENT     0 0)
COMMENT     #704=(CWidgetStyle "Shape 0" 1 (LOGPEN 0 0 0) 1 1 (LOGBRUSH 0 0 0) 0
            0
COMMENT     0)
COMMENT     #705=(CWidgetStyle "ORF" 1 (LOGPEN 0 0 16384) 8 0 0 0 1
COMMENT     (LOGSHAPE 7 0.2 3.41182 2.86186 0.609808))
COMMENT     #706=(CWidgetStyle "Line 4" 1 (LOGPEN 0 0 32768) 8 0 0 0 0)
COMMENT     #707=(CWidgetStyle "Line 3" 1 (LOGPEN 0 0 16711680) 8 0 0 0 0)
COMMENT     #708=(CWidgetStyle "Line 1" 1 (LOGPEN 0 0 16711680) 1 0 0 0 0)
COMMENT     #709=(CWidgetStyle "Short Promoter" 1 (LOGPEN 0 0 128) 6 0 0 0 0)
COMMENT     #710=(CWidgetStyle "Motif" 1 (LOGPEN 0 0 0) 1 0 0 0 0)
COMMENT     #711=(CWidgetStyle "Line 0" 1 (LOGPEN 0 0 0) 8 0 0 0 0)
COMMENT     #712=(CWidgetStyle "Void" 0 0 0 0 0)
COMMENT     #713=(CWidgetStyle "General Label" 1 (LOGPEN 0 0 0) 1 0 1
COMMENT     (LOGFONT 0 0 0 0 400 0 0 0 0 3 2 1 18 "Times New Roman") 0.91 0
COMMENT     1 3 "@T @N " 0)
COMMENT     #714=(CWidgetStyle "Position" 1 (LOGPEN 0 0 0) 1 0 0 0 0)
COMMENT     #715=(CWidgetStyle "Annotation" 0 0 1
COMMENT     (LOGFONT 0 0 0 0 400 0 0 0 0 3 2 1 18 "Times New Roman") 0.91 0
COMMENT     0 0)
COMMENT     #716=(CWidgetStyle "Position Label" 1 (LOGPEN 0 0 8388608) 1 0 1
COMMENT     (LOGFONT 0 0 0 0 400 0 1 0 0 3 2 1 34 "Arial") 0.63 8388608 1 1
COMMENT     "@N" 0)
COMMENT     #717=(CWidgetStyle "Range" 1 (LOGPEN 0 0 0) 1 1
COMMENT     (LOGBRUSH 0 16777215 0) 0 0 0)
COMMENT     #718=(CWidgetStyle "Range Label" 1 (LOGPEN 0 0 8388608) 1 0 1
COMMENT     (LOGFONT 0 0 0 0 400 0 1 0 0 3 2 1 34 "Arial") 0.63 8388608 1 1
COMMENT     "@N" 0)
COMMENT     #719=(CWidgetStyle "ORF Label" 1 (LOGPEN 0 0 49216) 1 0 1
COMMENT     (LOGFONT 0 0 0 0 400 0 0 0 0 3 2 1 18 "Times New Roman")
COMMENT     0.611111 0 1 65535 "@N" 0)
COMMENT     #720=(CWidgetStyle "CDS Label" 1 (LOGPEN 0 0 4227264) 1 0 1
COMMENT     (LOGFONT 0 0 0 0 400 0 0 0 0 3 2 1 34 "Arial") 0.555556 255 1 1
COMMENT     "@N" 0)
COMMENT     #721=(CWidgetStyle "Shape 5" 1 (LOGPEN 0 0 0) 3 1
COMMENT     (LOGBRUSH 0 16777113 0) 1
COMMENT     (LOGFONT 0 0 0 0 400 0 0 0 0 7 48 2 50 "Arial") 0.9 0 0 1
COMMENT     (LOGSHAPE 9 1 0.8 1.8 0))
COMMENT     #722=(CWidgetStyle "CDS" 1 (LOGPEN 0 0 0) 1 1 (LOGBRUSH 2 39423 3) 0
            0
COMMENT     1 (LOGSHAPE 9 1 0.8 1.8 0))
COMMENT     #723=(CWidgetStyle "Label 2" 1 (LOGPEN 0 0 4227264) 1 0 1
COMMENT     (LOGFONT 0 0 0 0 400 0 0 0 0 3 2 1 34 "Arial") 0.944444 8388608
COMMENT     1 1 "@N" 0)
COMMENT     #724=(CWidgetStyle "Label 3" 1 (LOGPEN 0 0 8421376) 1 0 1
COMMENT     (LOGFONT 0 0 0 0 700 255 0 0 0 3 2 1 34 "Arial") 0.833333 255 1
COMMENT     5 "@N (@S)" 0)
COMMENT     #725=(CWidgetStyle "Label 4" 1 (LOGPEN 0 0 8437824) 1 0 1
COMMENT     (LOGFONT 0 0 0 0 400 0 0 0 0 3 2 1 34 "Arial") 0.722222 0 1 5
COMMENT     "@N (@S)" 0)) 0.164644 1.74233 0.164644 2.53336
COMMENT     (70 (CShapeMapEntry 0 "Unique RSite" 1 "Uniq RSite Label") 67
COMMENT     (CShapeMapEntry 0 "ORF" 0 "ORF Label")) 40.0378 40.0378 39 39 0.1
COMMENT     -7052) 1 1 0 1 1
COMMENT     (mapper: 18.2182 -19.7119 40.0378 40.0378 0.01 10 -1 6299 6299 1 0
            0)
COMMENT     #726=(CGroupWidget (CWidget 0 (0 0) 1 2 0 0 Nil 1818321775 100)
COMMENT     (CObjectList
COMMENT     #727=(CGroupWidget (CWidget 1 (0 0) 1 2 0 0 Nil 3225 100)
COMMENT     (CObjectList
COMMENT     #728=(CAxis
COMMENT     (CWideLine
COMMENT     (CWidget 0 (0 0) 1 2 0 0 #692# 70180644 0)
COMMENT     (LOGPEN 0 0 10079436) 2 (LOGBRUSH 0 13434879 0) 1
COMMENT     6.27518 6.27318 1 0.0214037) 0.0995902)
COMMENT     #729=(CLabel
COMMENT     (CWidget 1001 (0 0) 1 2 0 0 #689# 15630992 100)
COMMENT     (LOGPEN 0 0 0) 1
COMMENT     (LOGFONT 58 22 0 0 400 0 0 0 0 3 2 1 34 "Verdana")
COMMENT     1.74233 0.833333 0 "pAAV-hSyn-ChRmine-EYFP-WPRE"
COMMENT     "@N" 1 0 0.871165 0 -10 19.7813 1.34873 Nil)
COMMENT     #730=(CLabel
COMMENT     (CWidget 1002 (0 0) 1 2 0 0 #688# 15630956 100)
COMMENT     (LOGPEN 0 0 153) 1
COMMENT     (LOGFONT 38 14 0 0 400 0 0 0 0 3 2 1 18 "Georgia")
COMMENT     1.74233 0.555556 0 "6299 bp" "@L bp" 16 0 -0.871165
COMMENT     0 -10.8 3.34684 0.949103 Nil)) (CObjectList))
COMMENT     #731=(CGroupWidget (CWidget 10 (6 0) 1 2 0 0 Nil -459 100)
COMMENT     (CObjectList
COMMENT     #732=(CGroupWidget
COMMENT     (CWidget 9 (7 9 0) 1 2 0 0 Nil 70836216 100)
COMMENT     (CObjectList
COMMENT     #733=(CScratch
COMMENT     (CWidget 0 (3 #282# 0) 1 2 0 0 #695# 0 100)
COMMENT     (LOGPEN 0 8 13395507) 10 1 3.90891 1.9
COMMENT     0.082322 1)
COMMENT     #734=(CLabel
COMMENT     (CWidget 0 (0 0) 1 2 0 0 #687# -2697511 100)
COMMENT     (LOGPEN 0 0 0) 1
COMMENT     (LOGFONT 46 17 0 0 700 0 0 0 0 3 2 1 34
COMMENT     "Arial") 1.74233 0.666667 0 "ER export" "@N"
COMMENT     1 11.7218 -20.908 0 -10 4.74552 1.07399 #733#))
COMMENT     (CObjectList))
COMMENT     #735=(CGroupWidget
COMMENT     (CWidget 21 (7 21 0) 1 2 0 0 Nil -250 100)
COMMENT     (CObjectList
COMMENT     #736=(CWideArrow
COMMENT     (CWideLine
COMMENT     (CWidget 0 (3 #273# 0) 1 2 0 0 #691# 0 100)
COMMENT     (LOGPEN 0 0 6723840) 1
COMMENT     (LOGBRUSH 0 10079334 0) 1 6.13276 6.27319 1
COMMENT     0.082322) 0.8 1.8 0)
COMMENT     #737=(CLabel
COMMENT     (CWidget 0 (0 0) 1 2 0 0 #687# 15630992 100)
COMMENT     (LOGPEN 0 0 0) 1
COMMENT     (LOGFONT 46 17 0 0 700 0 0 0 0 3 2 1 34
COMMENT     "Arial") 1.74233 0.666667 0 "L-ITR" "@N" 1
COMMENT     3.26952 17.4233 0 -10 2.44769 1.07399 #736#)
COMMENT     #738=(CWideArrow
COMMENT     (CWideLine
COMMENT     (CWidget 0 (3 #275# 0) 1 2 0 0 #691# 0 100)
COMMENT     (LOGPEN 0 0 6723840) 1
COMMENT     (LOGBRUSH 0 10079334 0) 1 2.58636 2.72678 1
COMMENT     0.082322) 0.8 1.8 0)
COMMENT     #739=(CLabel
COMMENT     (CWidget 0 (0 0) 1 2 0 0 #687# -1184274 100)
COMMENT     (LOGPEN 0 0 0) 1
COMMENT     (LOGFONT 46 17 0 0 700 0 0 0 0 3 2 1 34
COMMENT     "Arial") 1.74233 0.666667 0 "R-ITR" "@N" 1
COMMENT     -12.281 -5.22699 0 -10 2.59755 1.07399 #738#)
COMMENT     #740=(CWideArrow
COMMENT     (CWideLine
COMMENT     (CWidget 0 (3 #277# 0) 1 2 0 0 #691# 0 100)
COMMENT     (LOGPEN 0 0 6723840) 1
COMMENT     (LOGBRUSH 0 10079334 0) 1 0.819627 1.67411 1
COMMENT     0.082322) 0.8 1.8 0)
COMMENT     #741=(CLabel
COMMENT     (CWidget 0 (0 0) 1 2 0 0 #687# 15630956 100)
COMMENT     (LOGPEN 0 0 0) 1
COMMENT     (LOGFONT 46 17 0 0 700 0 0 0 0 3 2 1 34
COMMENT     "Arial") 1.74233 0.666667 0 "AmpR" "@N" 1
COMMENT     -12.9227 3.48466 0 -10 2.79736 1.07399 #740#)
COMMENT     #742=(CWideArrow
COMMENT     (CWideLine
COMMENT     (CWidget 0 (3 #279# 0) 1 2 0 0 #691# 0 100)
COMMENT     (LOGPEN 0 0 6723840) 1
COMMENT     (LOGBRUSH 0 10079334 0) 0.835356 3.26158
COMMENT     3.86808 1 0.082322) 0.8 1.8 0)
COMMENT     #743=(CLabel
COMMENT     (CWidget 0 (0 0) 1 2 0 0 #687# -67108864 100)
COMMENT     (LOGPEN 0 0 0) 1
COMMENT     (LOGFONT 46 17 0 0 700 0 0 0 0 3 2 1 34
COMMENT     "Arial") 1.74233 0.666667 0 "WPRE" "@N" 1
COMMENT     7.55071 -27.8773 0 -10 2.87229 1.07399 #742#)
COMMENT     #744=(CWideArrow
COMMENT     (CWideLine
COMMENT     (CWidget 0 (3 #280# 0) 1 2 0 0 #691# 0 100)
COMMENT     (LOGPEN 0 0 6723840) 1
COMMENT     (LOGBRUSH 0 10079334 0) 1 4.61999 4.67974 1
COMMENT     0.082322) 0.8 1.8 0)
COMMENT     #745=(CLabel
COMMENT     (CWidget 0 (0 0) 1 2 0 0 #687# 15630956 100)
COMMENT     (LOGPEN 0 0 0) 1
COMMENT     (LOGFONT 46 17 0 0 700 0 0 0 0 3 2 1 34
COMMENT     "Arial") 1.74233 0.666667 0 "TS" "@N" 1
COMMENT     13.5048 -13.9386 0 -10 1.24882 1.07399 #744#)
COMMENT     #746=(CWideArrow
COMMENT     (CWideLine
COMMENT     (CWidget 0 (3 #281# 0) 1 2 0 0 #691# 0 100)
COMMENT     (LOGPEN 0 0 6723840) 1
COMMENT     (LOGBRUSH 0 10079334 0) 0.835356 3.90891
COMMENT     4.61999 1 0.082322) 0.8 1.8 0)
COMMENT     #747=(CLabel
COMMENT     (CWidget 0 (0 0) 1 2 0 0 #687# 15630956 100)
COMMENT     (LOGPEN 0 0 0) 1
COMMENT     (LOGFONT 46 17 0 0 700 0 0 0 0 3 2 1 34
COMMENT     "Arial") 1.74233 0.666667 0 "EYFP" "@N" 1
COMMENT     13.0326 -15.681 0 -10 2.59755 1.07399 #746#)
COMMENT     #748=(CWideArrow
COMMENT     (CWideLine
COMMENT     (CWidget 0 (3 #283# 0) 1 2 0 0 #691# 864 100)
COMMENT     (LOGPEN 0 0 6723840) 1
COMMENT     (LOGBRUSH 0 10079334 0) 1 4.68871 5.61191 1
COMMENT     0.082322) 0.8 1.8 0)
COMMENT     #749=(CLabel
COMMENT     (CWidget 0 (0 0) 1 2 0 0 #687# 15630992 100)
COMMENT     (LOGPEN 0 0 0) 1
COMMENT     (LOGFONT 46 17 0 0 700 0 0 0 0 3 2 1 34
COMMENT     "Arial") 1.74233 0.666667 0 "ChRmine" "@N" 1
COMMENT     13.101 -5.22699 0 -10 4.34589 1.07399 #748#)
COMMENT     #750=(CWideArrow
COMMENT     (CWideLine
COMMENT     (CWidget 0 (3 #284# 0) 1 2 0 0 #691# 0 100)
COMMENT     (LOGPEN 0 0 6723840) 1
COMMENT     (LOGBRUSH 0 10079334 0) 1 5.63581 6.11882 1
COMMENT     0.082322) 0.8 1.8 0)
COMMENT     #751=(CLabel
COMMENT     (CWidget 0 (0 0) 1 2 0 0 #687# 779118201 100)
COMMENT     (LOGPEN 0 0 0) 1
COMMENT     (LOGFONT 46 17 0 0 700 0 0 0 0 3 2 1 34
COMMENT     "Arial") 1.74233 0.666667 0
COMMENT     "Human Synapsin promoter" "@N" 1 11.4791
COMMENT     12.1963 0 -10 12.4882 1.07399 #750#)
COMMENT     #752=(CScratch
COMMENT     (CWidget 0 (3 #285# 0) 1 2 0 0 #695# 0 100)
COMMENT     (LOGPEN 0 8 13395507) 10 1 3.888 1.9 0.082322
COMMENT     1)
COMMENT     #753=(CLabel
COMMENT     (CWidget 0 (0 0) 1 2 0 0 #687# -657930 100)
COMMENT     (LOGPEN 0 0 0) 1
COMMENT     (LOGFONT 46 17 0 0 700 0 0 0 0 3 2 1 34
COMMENT     "Arial") 1.74233 0.666667 0 "Stop" "@N" 1
COMMENT     10.387 -22.6503 0 -10 2.24788 1.07399 #752#))
COMMENT     (CObjectList))
COMMENT     #754=(CGroupWidget
COMMENT     (CWidget 25 (7 25 0) 1 2 0 0 Nil -877 100)
COMMENT     (CObjectList
COMMENT     #755=(CLine
COMMENT     (CWidget 0 (3 #274# 0) 1 2 0 0 #706#
COMMENT     980443469 100) (LOGPEN 0 6 32768) 8 0.835356
COMMENT     2.76562 3.24266)
COMMENT     #756=(CLabel
COMMENT     (CWidget 0 (0 0) 1 2 0 0 #687# -3158062 100)
COMMENT     (LOGPEN 0 0 0) 1
COMMENT     (LOGFONT 46 17 0 0 700 0 0 0 0 3 2 1 34
COMMENT     "Arial") 1.74233 0.666667 0 "hGH polyA" "@N"
COMMENT     1 -5.04672 -15.681 0 -10 4.94533 1.07399
COMMENT     #755#)) (CObjectList))
COMMENT     #757=(CGroupWidget
COMMENT     (CWidget 33 (7 33 0) 1 2 0 0 Nil -1994 100)
COMMENT     (CObjectList
COMMENT     #758=(CWideArrow
COMMENT     (CWideLine
COMMENT     (CWidget 0 (3 #276# 0) 1 2 0 0 #690# 0 100)
COMMENT     (LOGPEN 0 0 3355545) 1
COMMENT     (LOGBRUSH 0 6724095 0) 1 2.18999 2.49573 1
COMMENT     0.082322) 0.8 1.8 0)
COMMENT     #759=(CLabel
COMMENT     (CWidget 0 (0 0) 1 2 0 0 #687# -789517 100)
COMMENT     (LOGPEN 0 0 0) 1
COMMENT     (LOGFONT 46 17 0 0 700 0 0 0 0 3 2 1 34
COMMENT     "Arial") 1.74233 0.666667 0 "f1 Origin" "@N"
COMMENT     1 -13.5325 -3.48466 0 -10 4.14608 1.07399
COMMENT     #758#)
COMMENT     #760=(CWideArrow
COMMENT     (CWideLine
COMMENT     (CWidget 0 (3 #278# 0) 1 2 0 0 #690# 0 100)
COMMENT     (LOGPEN 0 0 3355545) 1
COMMENT     (LOGBRUSH 0 6724095 0) 1 0.00497951 0.670242
COMMENT     1 0.082322) 0.8 1.8 0)
COMMENT     #761=(CLabel
COMMENT     (CWidget 0 (0 0) 1 2 0 0 #687# 15630956 100)
COMMENT     (LOGPEN 0 0 0) 1
COMMENT     (LOGFONT 46 17 0 0 700 0 0 0 0 3 2 1 34
COMMENT     "Arial") 1.74233 0.666667 0 "pUC ori" "@N" 1
COMMENT     -8.20712 10.454 0 -10 3.5966 1.07399 #760#))
COMMENT     (CObjectList))) (CObjectList))
COMMENT     #762=(CGroupWidget (CWidget 11 (8 0) 1 2 0 0 Nil -738 100)
COMMENT     (CObjectList
COMMENT     #763=(CGroupWidget
COMMENT     (CWidget 1 (10 #2# 0) 1 2 0 0 Nil -319 100)
COMMENT     (CObjectList
COMMENT     #764=(CScratch
COMMENT     (CWidget 1 (1 #2# 1) 1 2 0 0 #694# 0 100)
COMMENT     (LOGPEN 0 6 10053171) 8 1 5.62585 1.9
COMMENT     0.082322 1)
COMMENT     #765=(CLabel
COMMENT     (CWidget 0 (0 0) 1 2 0 0 #696# 15630956 100)
COMMENT     (LOGPEN 0 0 153) 1
COMMENT     (LOGFONT 38 14 0 0 400 0 0 0 0 3 2 1 18
COMMENT     "Georgia") 1.74233 0.555556 128
COMMENT     "Acc65I (651)" "@N (@S)" 5 13.248 5.22699 0
COMMENT     -10 5.24504 0.949103 #764#)) (CObjectList))
COMMENT     #766=(CGroupWidget
COMMENT     (CWidget 1 (10 #11# 0) 1 2 0 0 Nil -808 100)
COMMENT     (CObjectList
COMMENT     #767=(CScratch
COMMENT     (CWidget 1 (1 #11# 1) 1 2 0 0 #694# 0 100)
COMMENT     (LOGPEN 0 6 10053171) 8 1 5.62286 1.9
COMMENT     0.082322 1)
COMMENT     #768=(CLabel
COMMENT     (CWidget 0 (0 0) 1 2 0 0 #696# 15630956 100)
COMMENT     (LOGPEN 0 0 153) 1
COMMENT     (LOGFONT 38 14 0 0 400 0 0 0 0 3 2 1 18
COMMENT     "Georgia") 1.74233 0.555556 128 "AgeI (654)"
COMMENT     "@N (@S)" 5 13.4715 3.48466 0 -10 4.29594
COMMENT     0.949103 #767#)) (CObjectList))
COMMENT     #769=(CGroupWidget
COMMENT     (CWidget 1 (10 #18# 0) 1 2 0 0 Nil -1366 100)
COMMENT     (CObjectList
COMMENT     #770=(CScratch
COMMENT     (CWidget 1 (1 #18# 1) 1 2 0 0 #694# 673211502
COMMENT     100) (LOGPEN 0 6 10053171) 8 1 4.98947 1.9
COMMENT     0.082322 1)
COMMENT     #771=(CLabel
COMMENT     (CWidget 0 (0 0) 1 2 0 0 #696# 15630956 100)
COMMENT     (LOGPEN 0 0 153) 1
COMMENT     (LOGFONT 38 14 0 0 400 0 0 0 0 3 2 1 18
COMMENT     "Georgia") 1.74233 0.555556 128
COMMENT     "ApaBI (1290)" "@N (@S)" 5 14.698 -12.1963 0
COMMENT     -10 5.295 0.949103 #770#)) (CObjectList))
COMMENT     #772=(CGroupWidget
COMMENT     (CWidget 1 (10 #23# 0) 1 2 0 0 Nil -1157 100)
COMMENT     (CObjectList
COMMENT     #773=(CScratch
COMMENT     (CWidget 1 (1 #23# 1) 1 2 0 0 #694# 0 100)
COMMENT     (LOGPEN 0 6 10053171) 8 1 1.06362 1.9
COMMENT     0.082322 1)
COMMENT     #774=(CLabel
COMMENT     (CWidget 0 (0 0) 1 2 0 0 #696# 863462656 100)
COMMENT     (LOGPEN 0 0 153) 1
COMMENT     (LOGFONT 38 14 0 0 400 0 0 0 0 3 2 1 18
COMMENT     "Georgia") 1.74233 0.555556 128
COMMENT     "AseI (5232)" "@N (@S)" 5 -13.065 5.22699 0
COMMENT     -10 4.69556 0.949103 #773#)) (CObjectList))
COMMENT     #775=(CGroupWidget
COMMENT     (CWidget 1 (10 #27# 0) 1 2 0 0 Nil -1226 100)
COMMENT     (CObjectList
COMMENT     #776=(CScratch
COMMENT     (CWidget 1 (1 #27# 1) 1 2 0 0 #694# 0 100)
COMMENT     (LOGPEN 0 6 10053171) 8 1 5.13288 1.9
COMMENT     0.082322 1)
COMMENT     #777=(CLabel
COMMENT     (CWidget 0 (0 0) 1 2 0 0 #696# 15630992 100)
COMMENT     (LOGPEN 0 0 153) 1
COMMENT     (LOGFONT 38 14 0 0 400 0 0 0 0 3 2 1 18
COMMENT     "Georgia") 1.74233 0.555556 128
COMMENT     "AvrII (1146)" "@N (@S)" 5 13.429 -6.96932 0
COMMENT     -10 5.04523 0.949103 #776#)) (CObjectList))
COMMENT     #778=(CGroupWidget
COMMENT     (CWidget 1 (10 #29# 0) 1 2 0 0 Nil -389 100)
COMMENT     (CObjectList
COMMENT     #779=(CScratch
COMMENT     (CWidget 1 (1 #29# 1) 1 2 0 0 #694# 0 100)
COMMENT     (LOGPEN 0 6 10053171) 8 1 5.63481 1.9
COMMENT     0.082322 1)
COMMENT     #780=(CLabel
COMMENT     (CWidget 0 (0 0) 1 2 0 0 #696# 1936744813 100)
COMMENT     (LOGPEN 0 0 153) 1
COMMENT     (LOGFONT 38 14 0 0 400 0 0 0 0 3 2 1 18
COMMENT     "Georgia") 1.74233 0.555556 128
COMMENT     "BamHI (642)" "@N (@S)" 5 12.5142 6.96932 0
COMMENT     -10 5.24504 0.949103 #779#)) (CObjectList))
COMMENT     #781=(CGroupWidget
COMMENT     (CWidget 1 (10 #46# 0) 1 2 0 0 Nil -1296 100)
COMMENT     (CObjectList
COMMENT     #782=(CScratch
COMMENT     (CWidget 1 (1 #46# 1) 1 2 0 0 #694# 0 100)
COMMENT     (LOGPEN 0 6 10053171) 8 1 3.24764 1.9
COMMENT     0.082322 1)
COMMENT     #783=(CLabel
COMMENT     (CWidget 0 (0 0) 1 2 0 0 #696# -5921371 100)
COMMENT     (LOGPEN 0 0 153) 1
COMMENT     (LOGFONT 38 14 0 0 400 0 0 0 0 3 2 1 18
COMMENT     "Georgia") 1.74233 0.555556 128
COMMENT     "BglII (3039)" "@N (@S)" 5 4.68777 -31.3619 0
COMMENT     -10 4.84542 0.949103 #782#)) (CObjectList))
COMMENT     #784=(CGroupWidget
COMMENT     (CWidget 1 (10 #52# 0) 1 2 0 0 Nil 757089353 100)
COMMENT     (CObjectList
COMMENT     #785=(CScratch
COMMENT     (CWidget 1 (1 #52# 1) 1 2 0 0 #694# 0 100)
COMMENT     (LOGPEN 0 6 10053171) 8 1 3.23867 1.9
COMMENT     0.082322 1)
COMMENT     #786=(CLabel
COMMENT     (CWidget 0 (0 0) 1 2 0 0 #696# 15630956 100)
COMMENT     (LOGPEN 0 0 153) 1
COMMENT     (LOGFONT 38 14 0 0 400 0 0 0 0 3 2 1 18
COMMENT     "Georgia") 1.74233 0.555556 128
COMMENT     "BplI (3048)" "@N (@S)" 5 4.45971 -33.1043 0
COMMENT     -10 4.57068 0.949103 #785#)) (CObjectList))
COMMENT     #787=(CGroupWidget
COMMENT     (CWidget 1 (10 #81# 0) 1 2 0 0 Nil 776294992 100)
COMMENT     (CObjectList
COMMENT     #788=(CScratch
COMMENT     (CWidget 1 (1 #81# 1) 1 2 0 0 #694# 0 100)
COMMENT     (LOGPEN 0 6 10053171) 8 1 5.2494 1.9 0.082322
COMMENT     1)
COMMENT     #789=(CLabel
COMMENT     (CWidget 0 (0 0) 1 2 0 0 #696# -1381652 100)
COMMENT     (LOGPEN 0 0 153) 1
COMMENT     (LOGFONT 38 14 0 0 400 0 0 0 0 3 2 1 18
COMMENT     "Georgia") 1.74233 0.555556 128
COMMENT     "BspMI (1029)" "@N (@S)" 5 14.0378 -3.48466 0
COMMENT     -10 5.24504 0.949103 #788#)) (CObjectList))
COMMENT     #790=(CGroupWidget
COMMENT     (CWidget 1 (10 #85# 0) 1 2 0 0 Nil -389 100)
COMMENT     (CObjectList
COMMENT     #791=(CScratch
COMMENT     (CWidget 1 (1 #85# 1) 1 2 0 0 #694# 0 100)
COMMENT     (LOGPEN 0 6 10053171) 8 1 3.91589 1.9
COMMENT     0.082322 1)
COMMENT     #792=(CLabel
COMMENT     (CWidget 0 (0 0) 1 2 0 0 #696# 1865241428 100)
COMMENT     (LOGPEN 0 0 153) 1
COMMENT     (LOGFONT 38 14 0 0 400 0 0 0 0 3 2 1 18
COMMENT     "Georgia") 1.74233 0.555556 128
COMMENT     "BsrGI (2368)" "@N (@S)" 5 11.8418 -19.1656 0
COMMENT     -10 5.17011 0.949103 #791#)) (CObjectList))
COMMENT     #793=(CGroupWidget
COMMENT     (CWidget 1 (10 #89# 0) 1 2 0 0 Nil -738 100)
COMMENT     (CObjectList
COMMENT     #794=(CScratch
COMMENT     (CWidget 1 (1 #89# 1) 1 2 0 0 #694# 0 100)
COMMENT     (LOGPEN 0 6 10053171) 8 1 4.99046 1.9
COMMENT     0.082322 1)
COMMENT     #795=(CLabel
COMMENT     (CWidget 0 (0 0) 1 2 0 0 #696# 15630956 100)
COMMENT     (LOGPEN 0 0 153) 1
COMMENT     (LOGFONT 38 14 0 0 400 0 0 0 0 3 2 1 18
COMMENT     "Georgia") 1.74233 0.555556 128
COMMENT     "BstAPI (1289)" "@N (@S)" 5 14.6559 -10.454 0
COMMENT     -10 5.51978 0.949103 #794#)) (CObjectList))
COMMENT     #796=(CGroupWidget
COMMENT     (CWidget 1 (10 #91# 0) 1 2 0 0 Nil -2062 100)
COMMENT     (CObjectList
COMMENT     #797=(CScratch
COMMENT     (CWidget 1 (1 #91# 1) 1 2 0 0 #694# 0 100)
COMMENT     (LOGPEN 0 6 10053171) 8 1 2.75367 1.9
COMMENT     0.082322 1)
COMMENT     #798=(CLabel
COMMENT     (CWidget 0 (0 0) 1 2 0 0 #696# 15630956 100)
COMMENT     (LOGPEN 0 0 153) 1
COMMENT     (LOGFONT 38 14 0 0 400 0 0 0 0 3 2 1 18
COMMENT     "Georgia") 1.74233 0.555556 128
COMMENT     "BstEII (3535)" "@N (@S)" 5 -12.4881 -6.96932
COMMENT     0 -10 5.24504 0.949103 #797#)) (CObjectList))
COMMENT     #799=(CGroupWidget
COMMENT     (CWidget 1 (10 #96# 0) 1 2 0 0 Nil -250 100)
COMMENT     (CObjectList
COMMENT     #800=(CScratch
COMMENT     (CWidget 1 (1 #96# 1) 1 2 0 0 #694# 0 100)
COMMENT     (LOGPEN 0 6 10053171) 8 1 2.80745 1.9
COMMENT     0.082322 1)
COMMENT     #801=(CLabel
COMMENT     (CWidget 0 (0 0) 1 2 0 0 #696# -3223854 100)
COMMENT     (LOGPEN 0 0 153) 1
COMMENT     (LOGFONT 38 14 0 0 400 0 0 0 0 3 2 1 18
COMMENT     "Georgia") 1.74233 0.555556 128
COMMENT     "BstXI (3481)" "@N (@S)" 5 -10.9755 -8.71165
COMMENT     0 -10 5.04523 0.949103 #800#)) (CObjectList))
COMMENT     #802=(CGroupWidget
COMMENT     (CWidget 1 (10 #126# 0) 1 2 0 0 Nil -180 100)
COMMENT     (CObjectList
COMMENT     #803=(CScratch
COMMENT     (CWidget 1 (1 #126# 1) 1 2 0 0 #694# 0 100)
COMMENT     (LOGPEN 0 6 10053171) 8 1 3.88103 1.9
COMMENT     0.082322 1)
COMMENT     #804=(CLabel
COMMENT     (CWidget 0 (0 0) 1 2 0 0 #696# -2434083 100)
COMMENT     (LOGPEN 0 0 153) 1
COMMENT     (LOGFONT 38 14 0 0 400 0 0 0 0 3 2 1 18
COMMENT     "Georgia") 1.74233 0.555556 128
COMMENT     "EcoRI (2403)" "@N (@S)" 5 11.6817 -24.3926 0
COMMENT     -10 5.17011 0.949103 #803#)) (CObjectList))
COMMENT     #805=(CGroupWidget
COMMENT     (CWidget 1 (10 #129# 0) 1 2 0 0 Nil -781 100)
COMMENT     (CObjectList
COMMENT     #806=(CScratch
COMMENT     (CWidget 1 (1 #129# 1) 1 2 0 0 #694# 0 100)
COMMENT     (LOGPEN 0 6 10053171) 8 1 4.11507 1.9
COMMENT     0.082322 1)
COMMENT     #807=(CLabel
COMMENT     (CWidget 0 (0 0) 1 2 0 0 #696# -3618356 100)
COMMENT     (LOGPEN 0 0 153) 1
COMMENT     (LOGFONT 38 14 0 0 400 0 0 0 0 3 2 1 18
COMMENT     "Georgia") 1.74233 0.555556 128
COMMENT     "FalI (2168)" "@N (@S)" 5 12.9699 -17.4233 0
COMMENT     -10 4.49575 0.949103 #806#)) (CObjectList))
COMMENT     #808=(CGroupWidget
COMMENT     (CWidget 1 (10 #147# 0) 1 2 0 0 Nil 1868701806 100)
COMMENT     (CObjectList
COMMENT     #809=(CScratch
COMMENT     (CWidget 1 (1 #147# 1) 1 2 0 0 #694# 0 100)
COMMENT     (LOGPEN 0 6 10053171) 8 1 3.86908 1.9
COMMENT     0.082322 1)
COMMENT     #810=(CLabel
COMMENT     (CWidget 0 (0 0) 1 2 0 0 #696# 15630956 100)
COMMENT     (LOGPEN 0 0 153) 1
COMMENT     (LOGFONT 38 14 0 0 400 0 0 0 0 3 2 1 18
COMMENT     "Georgia") 1.74233 0.555556 128
COMMENT     "HindIII (2415)" "@N (@S)" 5 11.8193 -26.1349
COMMENT     0 -10 5.76955 0.949103 #809#)) (CObjectList))
COMMENT     #811=(CGroupWidget
COMMENT     (CWidget 1 (10 #164# 0) 1 2 0 0 Nil 1952671084 100)
COMMENT     (CObjectList
COMMENT     #812=(CScratch
COMMENT     (CWidget 1 (1 #164# 1) 1 2 0 0 #694# 0 100)
COMMENT     (LOGPEN 0 6 10053171) 8 1 5.62187 1.9
COMMENT     0.082322 1)
COMMENT     #813=(CLabel
COMMENT     (CWidget 0 (0 0) 1 2 0 0 #696# -6381922 100)
COMMENT     (LOGPEN 0 0 153) 1
COMMENT     (LOGFONT 38 14 0 0 400 0 0 0 0 3 2 1 18
COMMENT     "Georgia") 1.74233 0.555556 128 "KpnI (655)"
COMMENT     "@N (@S)" 5 13.8597 1.74233 0 -10 4.37087
COMMENT     0.949103 #812#)) (CObjectList))
COMMENT     #814=(CGroupWidget
COMMENT     (CWidget 1 (10 #170# 0) 1 2 0 0 Nil -877 100)
COMMENT     (CObjectList
COMMENT     #815=(CScratch
COMMENT     (CWidget 1 (1 #170# 1) 1 2 0 0 #694# 0 100)
COMMENT     (LOGPEN 0 6 10053171) 8 1 6.1238 1.9 0.082322
COMMENT     1)
COMMENT     #816=(CLabel
COMMENT     (CWidget 0 (0 0) 1 2 0 0 #696# 604 100)
COMMENT     (LOGPEN 0 0 153) 1
COMMENT     (LOGFONT 38 14 0 0 400 0 0 0 0 3 2 1 18
COMMENT     "Georgia") 1.74233 0.555556 128 "MluI (151)"
COMMENT     "@N (@S)" 5 4.73149 15.681 0 -10 4.17106
COMMENT     0.949103 #815#)) (CObjectList))
COMMENT     #817=(CGroupWidget
COMMENT     (CWidget 1 (10 #182# 0) 1 2 0 0 Nil -1924 100)
COMMENT     (CObjectList
COMMENT     #818=(CScratch
COMMENT     (CWidget 1 (1 #182# 1) 1 2 0 0 #694# 0 100)
COMMENT     (LOGPEN 0 6 10053171) 8 1 5.6129 1.9 0.082322
COMMENT     1)
COMMENT     #819=(CLabel
COMMENT     (CWidget 0 (0 0) 1 2 0 0 #696# 71618568 100)
COMMENT     (LOGPEN 0 0 153) 1
COMMENT     (LOGFONT 38 14 0 0 400 0 0 0 0 3 2 1 18
COMMENT     "Georgia") 1.74233 0.555556 128 "NcoI (664)"
COMMENT     "@N (@S)" 5 13.962 0 0 -10 4.22101 0.949103
COMMENT     #818#)) (CObjectList))
COMMENT     #820=(CGroupWidget
COMMENT     (CWidget 1 (10 #191# 0) 1 2 0 0 Nil -738 100)
COMMENT     (CObjectList
COMMENT     #821=(CScratch
COMMENT     (CWidget 1 (1 #191# 1) 1 2 0 0 #694# 0 100)
COMMENT     (LOGPEN 0 6 10053171) 8 1 2.92297 1.9
COMMENT     0.082322 1)
COMMENT     #822=(CLabel
COMMENT     (CWidget 0 (0 0) 1 2 0 0 #696# 14451308 100)
COMMENT     (LOGPEN 0 0 153) 1
COMMENT     (LOGFONT 38 14 0 0 400 0 0 0 0 3 2 1 18
COMMENT     "Georgia") 1.74233 0.555556 128
COMMENT     "NsiI (3365)" "@N (@S)" 5 -8.51203 -10.454 0
COMMENT     -10 4.57068 0.949103 #821#)) (CObjectList))
COMMENT     #823=(CGroupWidget
COMMENT     (CWidget 1 (10 #194# 0) 1 2 0 0 Nil 776294992 100)
COMMENT     (CObjectList
COMMENT     #824=(CScratch
COMMENT     (CWidget 1 (1 #194# 1) 1 2 0 0 #694# 0 100)
COMMENT     (LOGPEN 0 6 10053171) 8 1 0.00497951 1.9
COMMENT     0.082322 1)
COMMENT     #825=(CLabel
COMMENT     (CWidget 0 (0 0) 1 2 0 0 #696# 14451308 100)
COMMENT     (LOGPEN 0 0 153) 1
COMMENT     (LOGFONT 38 14 0 0 400 0 0 0 0 3 2 1 18
COMMENT     "Georgia") 1.74233 0.555556 128
COMMENT     "PciI (6295)" "@N (@S)" 5 -2.8641 12.1963 0
COMMENT     -10 4.49575 0.949103 #824#)) (CObjectList))
COMMENT     #826=(CGroupWidget
COMMENT     (CWidget 1 (10 #201# 0) 1 2 0 0 Nil 1768117093 100)
COMMENT     (CObjectList
COMMENT     #827=(CScratch
COMMENT     (CWidget 1 (1 #201# 1) 1 2 0 0 #694# 0 100)
COMMENT     (LOGPEN 0 6 10053171) 8 1 2.92696 1.9
COMMENT     0.082322 1)
COMMENT     #828=(CLabel
COMMENT     (CWidget 0 (0 0) 1 2 0 0 #696# 14451308 100)
COMMENT     (LOGPEN 0 0 153) 1
COMMENT     (LOGFONT 38 14 0 0 400 0 0 0 0 3 2 1 18
COMMENT     "Georgia") 1.74233 0.555556 128
COMMENT     "Ppu10I (3361)" "@N (@S)" 5 -5.94136 -13.9386
COMMENT     0 -10 5.76955 0.949103 #827#)) (CObjectList))
COMMENT     #829=(CGroupWidget
COMMENT     (CWidget 1 (10 #211# 0) 1 2 0 0 Nil -667 100)
COMMENT     (CObjectList
COMMENT     #830=(CScratch
COMMENT     (CWidget 1 (1 #211# 1) 1 2 0 0 #694# 0 100)
COMMENT     (LOGPEN 0 6 10053171) 8 1 1.25683 1.9
COMMENT     0.082322 1)
COMMENT     #831=(CLabel
COMMENT     (CWidget 0 (0 0) 1 2 0 0 #696# 14451308 100)
COMMENT     (LOGPEN 0 0 153) 1
COMMENT     (LOGFONT 38 14 0 0 400 0 0 0 0 3 2 1 18
COMMENT     "Georgia") 1.74233 0.555556 128
COMMENT     "PvuI (5038)" "@N (@S)" 5 -13.9991 1.74233 0
COMMENT     -10 4.89537 0.949103 #830#)) (CObjectList))
COMMENT     #832=(CGroupWidget
COMMENT     (CWidget 1 (10 #230# 0) 1 2 0 0 Nil -1296 100)
COMMENT     (CObjectList
COMMENT     #833=(CScratch
COMMENT     (CWidget 1 (1 #230# 1) 1 2 0 0 #694# 0 100)
COMMENT     (LOGPEN 0 6 10053171) 8 1 5.01934 1.9
COMMENT     0.082322 1)
COMMENT     #834=(CLabel
COMMENT     (CWidget 0 (0 0) 1 2 0 0 #696# 14451308 100)
COMMENT     (LOGPEN 0 0 153) 1
COMMENT     (LOGFONT 38 14 0 0 400 0 0 0 0 3 2 1 18
COMMENT     "Georgia") 1.74233 0.555556 128
COMMENT     "SfiI (1260)" "@N (@S)" 5 13.8517 -8.71165 0
COMMENT     -10 4.29594 0.949103 #833#)) (CObjectList))
COMMENT     #835=(CGroupWidget
COMMENT     (CWidget 1 (10 #232# 0) 1 2 0 0 Nil -1505 100)
COMMENT     (CObjectList
COMMENT     #836=(CScratch
COMMENT     (CWidget 1 (1 #232# 1) 1 2 0 0 #694# 0 100)
COMMENT     (LOGPEN 0 6 10053171) 8 1 5.7105 1.9 0.082322
COMMENT     1)
COMMENT     #837=(CLabel
COMMENT     (CWidget 0 (0 0) 1 2 0 0 #696# 14451308 100)
COMMENT     (LOGPEN 0 0 153) 1
COMMENT     (LOGFONT 38 14 0 0 400 0 0 0 0 3 2 1 18
COMMENT     "Georgia") 1.74233 0.555556 128
COMMENT     "SgrAI (566)" "@N (@S)" 5 9.2551 10.454 0 -10
COMMENT     4.77049 0.949103 #836#)) (CObjectList))
COMMENT     #838=(CGroupWidget
COMMENT     (CWidget 1 (10 #238# 0) 1 2 0 0 Nil -459 100)
COMMENT     (CObjectList
COMMENT     #839=(CScratch
COMMENT     (CWidget 1 (1 #238# 1) 1 2 0 0 #694# 0 100)
COMMENT     (LOGPEN 0 6 10053171) 8 1 2.92496 1.9
COMMENT     0.082322 1)
COMMENT     #840=(CLabel
COMMENT     (CWidget 0 (0 0) 1 2 0 0 #696# 14451308 100)
COMMENT     (LOGPEN 0 0 153) 1
COMMENT     (LOGFONT 38 14 0 0 400 0 0 0 0 3 2 1 18
COMMENT     "Georgia") 1.74233 0.555556 128
COMMENT     "SphI (3363)" "@N (@S)" 5 -5.50048 -12.1963 0
COMMENT     -10 4.84542 0.949103 #839#)) (CObjectList))
COMMENT     #841=(CGroupWidget
COMMENT     (CWidget 1 (10 #240# 0) 1 2 0 0 Nil -1226 100)
COMMENT     (CObjectList
COMMENT     #842=(CScratch
COMMENT     (CWidget 1 (1 #240# 1) 1 2 0 0 #694# 0 100)
COMMENT     (LOGPEN 0 6 10053171) 8 1 5.7105 1.9 0.082322
COMMENT     1)
COMMENT     #843=(CLabel
COMMENT     (CWidget 0 (0 0) 1 2 0 0 #696# 14451344 100)
COMMENT     (LOGPEN 0 0 153) 1
COMMENT     (LOGFONT 38 14 0 0 400 0 0 0 0 3 2 1 18
COMMENT     "Georgia") 1.74233 0.555556 128
COMMENT     "Sse232I (566)" "@N (@S)" 5 11.2368 8.71165 0
COMMENT     -10 5.64467 0.949103 #842#)) (CObjectList))
COMMENT     #844=(CGroupWidget
COMMENT     (CWidget 1 (10 #267# 0) 1 2 0 0 Nil 543517801 100)
COMMENT     (CObjectList
COMMENT     #845=(CScratch
COMMENT     (CWidget 1 (1 #267# 1) 1 2 0 0 #694# 0 100)
COMMENT     (LOGPEN 0 6 10053171) 8 1 6.11484 1.9
COMMENT     0.082322 1)
COMMENT     #846=(CLabel
COMMENT     (CWidget 0 (0 0) 1 2 0 0 #696# 14451308 100)
COMMENT     (LOGPEN 0 0 153) 1
COMMENT     (LOGFONT 38 14 0 0 400 0 0 0 0 3 2 1 18
COMMENT     "Georgia") 1.74233 0.555556 128 "XbaI (160)"
COMMENT     "@N (@S)" 5 4.83965 13.9386 0 -10 4.29594
COMMENT     0.949103 #845#)) (CObjectList))
COMMENT     #847=(CGroupWidget
COMMENT     (CWidget 1 (10 #268# 0) 1 2 0 0 Nil -808 100)
COMMENT     (CObjectList
COMMENT     #848=(CScratch
COMMENT     (CWidget 1 (1 #268# 1) 1 2 0 0 #694# 0 100)
COMMENT     (LOGPEN 0 6 10053171) 8 1 5.47746 1.9
COMMENT     0.082322 1)
COMMENT     #849=(CLabel
COMMENT     (CWidget 0 (0 0) 1 2 0 0 #696# -67108864 100)
COMMENT     (LOGPEN 0 0 153) 1
COMMENT     (LOGFONT 38 14 0 0 400 0 0 0 0 3 2 1 18
COMMENT     "Georgia") 1.74233 0.555556 128 "XcmI (800)"
COMMENT     "@N (@S)" 5 13.9729 -1.74233 0 -10 4.62063
COMMENT     0.949103 #848#)) (CObjectList))
COMMENT     #850=(CGroupWidget
COMMENT     (CWidget 1 (10 #269# 0) 1 2 0 0 Nil -1157 100)
COMMENT     (CObjectList
COMMENT     #851=(CScratch
COMMENT     (CWidget 1 (1 #269# 1) 1 2 0 0 #694# 0 100)
COMMENT     (LOGPEN 0 6 10053171) 8 1 3.25361 1.9
COMMENT     0.082322 1)
COMMENT     #852=(CLabel
COMMENT     (CWidget 0 (0 0) 1 2 0 0 #696# 14451308 100)
COMMENT     (LOGPEN 0 0 153) 1
COMMENT     (LOGFONT 38 14 0 0 400 0 0 0 0 3 2 1 18
COMMENT     "Georgia") 1.74233 0.555556 128
COMMENT     "XhoI (3033)" "@N (@S)" 5 4.71397 -29.6196 0
COMMENT     -10 4.89537 0.949103 #851#)) (CObjectList)))
COMMENT     (CObjectList))
COMMENT     #853=(CGroupWidget (CWidget 14 (16 0) 1 2 0 0 Nil 1701605229 100)
COMMENT     (CObjectList) (CObjectList))
COMMENT     #854=(CGroupWidget (CWidget 12 (0 0) 1 2 0 0 Nil -1784 100)
COMMENT     (CObjectList) (CObjectList))) (CObjectList)))
COMMENT     (CSeqView 10 10 (CObjectList) (CObList) 1 (CObList)) (CObList)
            119177352
COMMENT     (CStringList) 60865464 60867184 (CObList)))
FEATURES             Location/Qualifiers
     misc_feature    1..141
                     /vntifkey="21"
                     /label=L-ITR
     polyA_signal    3044..3522
                     /vntifkey="25"
                     /label=hGH\polyA
     misc_feature    3562..3702
                     /vntifkey="21"
                     /label=R-ITR
     rep_origin      3794..4100
                     /vntifkey="33"
                     /label=f1\Origin
     misc_feature    4619..5476
                     /vntifkey="21"
                     /label=AmpR
     rep_origin      5627..6294
                     /vntifkey="33"
                     /label=pUC\ori
     misc_feature    2416..3024
                     /vntifkey="21"
                     /label=WPRE
     misc_feature    1601..1660
                     /vntifkey="21"
                     /label=TS
     misc_feature    1661..2374
                     /vntifkey="21"
                     /label=EYFP
     enhancer        2375..2395
                     /vntifkey="9"
                     /label=ER\export
     misc_feature    665..1591
                     /vntifkey="21"
                     /label=ChRmine
     misc_feature    156..640
                     /vntifkey="21"
                     /label=Human\Synapsin\promoter
     misc_feature    2396..2402
                     /vntifkey="21"
                     /label=Stop
BASE COUNT  1316 a 1804 c 1716 g 1463 t
ORIGIN
        1 cctgcaggca gctgcgcgct cgctcgctca ctgaggccgc ccgggcaaag cccgggcgtc
       61 gggcgacctt tggtcgcccg gcctcagtga gcgagcgagc gcgcagagag ggagtggcca
      121 actccatcac taggggttcc tgcggccgca cgcgtgtgtc tagactgcag agggccctgc
      181 gtatgagtgc aagtgggttt taggaccagg atgaggcggg gtgggggtgc ctacctgacg
      241 accgaccccg acccactgga caagcaccca acccccattc cccaaattgc gcatccccta
      301 tcagagaggg ggaggggaaa caggatgcgg cgaggcgcgt gcgcactgcc agcttcagca
      361 ccgcggacag tgccttcgcc cccgcctggc ggcgcgcgcc accgccgcct cagcactgaa
      421 ggcgcgctga cgtcactcgc cggtcccccg caaactcccc ttcccggcca ccttggtcgc
      481 gtccgcgccg ccgccggccc agccggaccg caccacgcga ggcgcgagat aggggggcac
      541 gggcgcgacc atctgcgctg cggcgccggc gactcagcgc tgcctcagtc tgcggtgggc
      601 agcggaggag tcgtgtcgtg cctgagagcg cagtcgagaa ggatccccgg gtaccggtgc
      661 caccatggca cacgcaccag gcaccgacca gatgttctac gtgggcacaa tggacggctg
      721 gtatctggat accaagctga actccgtggc catcggcgcc cactggtctt gctttatcgt
      781 gctgacaatc accacattct acctgggcta tgagtcctgg acatctcggg gccctagcaa
      841 gagaacctcc ttttacgccg gctatcagga ggagcagaac ctggccctgt ttgtgaattt
      901 ctttgccatg ctgagctact tcggcaagat cgtggccgac acactgggcc acaacttcgg
      961 cgatgtgggc cccttcatca tcggcttcgg caattacagg tatgccgact acatgctgac
     1021 ctgcccaatg ctggtgtacg atctgctgta tcagctgagg gccccctatc gcgtgtcttg
     1081 tagcgccatc atctttgcca tcctgatgtc tggcgtgctg gccgagttct acgcagaggg
     1141 cgaccctagg ctgaggaatg gcgcctacgc ctggtatggc tttggctgtt tctggtttat
     1201 cttcgcctac tctatcgtga tgagcatcgt ggccaagcag tatagccggc tggcccagct
     1261 ggcccaggat acaggcgccg agcacagcct gcacgtgctg aagttcgccg tgtttacctt
     1321 ctccatgctg tggattctgt ttcccctggt gtgggccatc tgccctagag gcttcggctg
     1381 gatcgacgat aactggacag aggtggccca ctgcgtgtgc gacatcgtgg ccaagtcctg
     1441 ttacggcttt gccctggccc ggttcagaaa gacctatgat gaggagctgt ttcggctgct
     1501 ggagcagctg ggacacgacg aggatgagtt ccagaagctg gagctggata tgaggctgag
     1561 cagcaatggc gagcgcctgc ggagactgtc tgcggccgcc aagagcagga tcaccagcga
     1621 gggcgagtac atccccctgg accagatcga catcaacgtg gtgagcaagg gcgaggagct
     1681 gttcaccggg gtggtgccca tcctggtcga gctggacggc gacgtaaacg gccacaagtt
     1741 cagcgtgtcc ggcgagggcg agggcgatgc cacctacggc aagctgaccc tgaagttcat
     1801 ctgcaccacc ggcaagctgc ccgtgccctg gcccaccctc gtgaccacct tcggctacgg
     1861 cctgcagtgc ttcgcccgct accccgacca catgaagcag cacgacttct tcaagtccgc
     1921 catgcccgaa ggctacgtcc aggagcgcac catcttcttc aaggacgacg gcaactacaa
     1981 gacccgcgcc gaggtgaagt tcgagggcga caccctggtg aaccgcatcg agctgaaggg
     2041 catcgacttc aaggaggacg gcaacatcct ggggcacaag ctggagtaca actacaacag
     2101 ccacaacgtc tatatcatgg ccgacaagca gaagaacggc atcaaggtga acttcaagat
     2161 ccgccacaac atcgaggacg gcagcgtgca gctcgccgac cactaccagc agaacacccc
     2221 catcggcgac ggccccgtgc tgctgcccga caaccactac ctgagctacc agtccgccct
     2281 gagcaaagac cccaacgaga agcgcgatca catggtcctg ctggagttcg tgaccgccgc
     2341 cgggatcact ctcggcatgg acgagctgta caagttctgc tacgagaacg aggtgtaatg
     2401 agaattcgat atcaagctta tcgataatca acctctggat tacaaaattt gtgaaagatt
     2461 gactggtatt cttaactatg ttgctccttt tacgctatgt ggatacgctg ctttaatgcc
     2521 tttgtatcat gctattgctt cccgtatggc tttcattttc tcctccttgt ataaatcctg
     2581 gttgctgtct ctttatgagg agttgtggcc cgttgtcagg caacgtggcg tggtgtgcac
     2641 tgtgtttgct gacgcaaccc ccactggttg gggcattgcc accacctgtc agctcctttc
     2701 cgggactttc gctttccccc tccctattgc cacggcggaa ctcatcgccg cctgccttgc
     2761 ccgctgctgg acaggggctc ggctgttggg cactgacaat tccgtggtgt tgtcggggaa
     2821 atcatcgtcc tttccttggc tgctcgcctg tgttgccacc tggattctgc gcgggacgtc
     2881 cttctgctac gtcccttcgg ccctcaatcc agcggacctt ccttcccgcg gcctgctgcc
     2941 ggctctgcgg cctcttccgc gtcttcgcct tcgccctcag acgagtcgga tctccctttg
     3001 ggccgcctcc ccgcatcgat accgagcgct gctcgagaga tctacgggtg gcatccctgt
     3061 gacccctccc cagtgcctct cctggccctg gaagttgcca ctccagtgcc caccagcctt
     3121 gtcctaataa aattaagttg catcattttg tctgactagg tgtccttcta taatattatg
     3181 gggtggaggg gggtggtatg gagcaagggg caagttggga agacaacctg tagggcctgc
     3241 ggggtctatt gggaaccaag ctggagtgca gtggcacaat cttggctcac tgcaatctcc
     3301 gcctcctggg ttcaagcgat tctcctgcct cagcctcccg agttgttggg attccaggca
     3361 tgcatgacca ggctcagcta atttttgttt ttttggtaga gacggggttt caccatattg
     3421 gccaggctgg tctccaactc ctaatctcag gtgatctacc caccttggcc tcccaaattg
     3481 ctgggattac aggcgtgaac cactgctccc ttccctgtcc ttctgatttt gtaggtaacc
     3541 acgtgcggac cgagcggccg caggaacccc tagtgatgga gttggccact ccctctctgc
     3601 gcgctcgctc gctcactgag gccgggcgac caaaggtcgc ccgacgcccg ggctttgccc
     3661 gggcggcctc agtgagcgag cgagcgcgca gctgcctgca ggggcgcctg atgcggtatt
     3721 ttctccttac gcatctgtgc ggtatttcac accgcatann nnnnnnnnnn nnnnnnnnnn
     3781 nnnnnnnnnn nnnnnnnnnn nnnnnnnnnn nnnnnnnnnn nnnnnnnnnn nnnnnnnnnn
     3841 nnnnnnnnnn nnnnnnnnnn nnnnnnnnnn nnnnnnnnnn nnnnnnnnnn nnnnnnnnnn
     3901 cnnnnnnnnn nnnnnnnnnn nnnnnnnnnn nnnnnnnnnn nnnnnnnnnn nnnnnnnnnn
     3961 nnnnnnnnnn nnnnnnnnnn nnnnnnnnnn nnnnnnnnnn nnnnnnnnnn nnnnnnnnnn
     4021 nnnnnnnnnn nnnnnnnnnn nncctttgac gttggagtcc acgttctttn nnnnnnnnnn
     4081 nnnnnnnnnn nnnnnnnnnn nnnnnnaccc tatctcgggc tattcttttg atttataagg
     4141 gattttgccg atttcggcct attggttaaa aaatgagctg atttaacaaa aatttaacgc
     4201 gaattttaac aaaatattaa cgtttacaat tttatggtgc actctcagta caatctgctc
     4261 tgatgccgca tagttaagcc agccccgaca cccgccaaca cccgctgacg cgccctgacg
     4321 ggcttgtctg ctcccggcat ccgcttacag acaagctgtg accgtctccg ggagctgcat
     4381 gtgtcagagg ttttcaccgt catcaccgaa acgcgcgaga cgaaagggcc tcgtgatacg
     4441 cctattttta taggttaatg tcatgataat aatggtttct tagacgtcag gtggcacttt
     4501 tcggggaaat gtgcgcggaa cccctatttg tttatttttc taaatacatt caaatatgta
     4561 tccgctcatg agacaataac cctgataaat gcttcaataa tattgaaaaa ggaagagtat
     4621 gagtattcaa catttccgtg tcgcccttat tccctttttt gcggcatttt gccttcctgt
     4681 ttttgctcac ccagaaacgc tggtgaaagt aaaagatgct gaagatcagt tgggtgcacg
     4741 agtgggttac atcgaactgg atctcaacag cggtaagatc cttgagagtt ttcgccccga
     4801 agaacgtttt ccaatgatga gcacttttaa agttctgcta tgtggcgcgg tattatcccg
     4861 tattgacgcc gggcaagagc aactcggtcg ccgcatacac tattctcaga atgacttggt
     4921 tgagtactca ccagtcacag aaaagcatct tacggatggc atgacagtaa gagaattatg
     4981 cagtgctgcc ataaccatga gtgataacac tgcggccaac ttacttctga caacgatcgg
     5041 aggaccgaag gagctaaccg cttttttgca caacatgggg gatcatgtaa ctcgccttga
     5101 tcgttgggaa ccggagctga atgaagccat accaaacgac gagcgtgaca ccacgatgcc
     5161 tgtagcaatg gcaacaacgt tgcgcaaact attaactggc gaactactta ctctagcttc
     5221 ccggcaacaa ttaatagact ggatggaggc ggataaagtt gcaggaccac ttctgcgctc
     5281 ggcccttccg gctggctggt ttattgctga taaatctgga gccggtgagc gtgggtctcg
     5341 cggtatcatt gcagcactgg ggccagatgg taagccctcc cgtatcgtag ttatctacac
     5401 gacggggagt caggcaacta tggatgaacg aaatagacag atcgctgaga taggtgcctc
     5461 actgattaag cattggtaac tgtcagacca agtttactca tatatacttt agattgattt
     5521 aaaacttcat ttttaattta aaaggatcta ggtgaagatc ctttttgata atctcatgac
     5581 caaaatccct taacgtgagt tttcgttcca ctgagcgtca gaccccgtag aaaagatcaa
     5641 aggatcttct tgagatcctt tttttctgcg cgtaatctgc tgcttgcaaa caaaaaaacc
     5701 accgctacca gcggtggttt gtttgccgga tcaagagcta ccaactcttt ttccgaaggt
     5761 aactggcttc agcagagcgc agataccaaa tactgtcctt ctagtgtagc cgtagttagg
     5821 ccaccacttc aagaactctg tagcaccgcc tacatacctc gctctgctaa tcctgttacc
     5881 agtggctgct gccagtggcg ataagtcgtg tcttaccggg ttggactcaa gacgatagtt
     5941 accggataag gcgcagcggt cgggctgaac ggggggttcg tgcacacagc ccagcttgga
     6001 gcgaacgacc tacaccgaac tgagatacct acagcgtgag ctatgagaaa gcgccacgct
     6061 tcccgaaggg agaaaggcgg acaggtatcc ggtaagcggc agggtcggaa caggagagcg
     6121 cacgagggag cttccagggg gaaacgcctg gtatctttat agtcctgtcg ggtttcgcca
     6181 cctctgactt gagcgtcgat ttttgtgatg ctcgtcaggg gggcggagcc tatggaaaaa
     6241 cgccagcaac gcggcctttt tacggttcct ggccttttgc tggccttttg ctcacatgt
//
