>Addgene plasmid #130992 | pAAV-hSyn-ChRmine-eYFP-WPRE | addgene full sequence | sequence record 255896 | Addgene NGS Result
CATGTCCTGCAGGCAGCTGCGCGCTCGCTCGCTCACTGAGGCCGCCCGGGCGTCGGGCGACCTTTGGTCG
CCCGGCCTCAGTGAGCGAGCGAGCGCGCAGAGAGGGAGTGGCCAACTCCATCACTAGGGGTTCCTGCGGC
CGCACGCGTGTGTCTAGACTGCAGAGGGCCCTGCGTATGAGTGCAAGTGGGTTTTAGGACCAGGATGAGG
CGGGGTGGGGGTGCCTACCTGACGACCGACCCCGACCCACTGGACAAGCACCCAACCCCCATTCCCCAAA
TTGCGCATCCCCTATCAGAGAGGGGGAGGGGAAACAGGATGCGGCGAGGCGCGTGCGCACTGCCAGCTTC
AGCACCGCGGACAGTGCCTTCGCCCCCGCCTGGCGGCGCGCGCCACCGCCGCCTCAGCACTGAAGGCGCG
CTGACGTCACTCGCCGGTCCCCCGCAAACTCCCCTTCCCGGCCACCTTGGTCGCGTCCGCGCCGCCGCCG
GCCCAGCCGGACCGCACCACGCGAGGCGCGAGATAGGGGGGCACGGGCGCGACCATCTGCGCTGCGGCGC
CGGCGACTCAGCGCTGCCTCAGTCTGCGGTGGGCAGCGGAGGAGTCGTGTCGTGCCTGAGAGCGCAGTCG
AGAAGGATCCCCGGGTACCGGTGCCACCATGGCACACGCACCAGGCACCGACCAGATGTTCTACGTGGGC
ACAATGGACGGCTGGTATCTGGATACCAAGCTGAACTCCGTGGCCATCGGCGCCCACTGGTCTTGCTTTA
TCGTGCTGACAATCACCACATTCTACCTGGGCTATGAGTCCTGGACATCTCGGGGCCCTAGCAAGAGAAC
CTCCTTTTACGCCGGCTATCAGGAGGAGCAGAACCTGGCCCTGTTTGTGAATTTCTTTGCCATGCTGAGC
TACTTCGGCAAGATCGTGGCCGACACACTGGGCCACAACTTCGGCGATGTGGGCCCCTTCATCATCGGCT
TCGGCAATTACAGGTATGCCGACTACATGCTGACCTGCCCAATGCTGGTGTACGATCTGCTGTATCAGCT
GAGGGCCCCCTATCGCGTGTCTTGTAGCGCCATCATCTTTGCCATCCTGATGTCTGGCGTGCTGGCCGAG
TTCTACGCAGAGGGCGACCCTAGGCTGAGGAATGGCGCCTACGCCTGGTATGGCTTTGGCTGTTTCTGGT
TTATCTTCGCCTACTCTATCGTGATGAGCATCGTGGCCAAGCAGTATAGCCGGCTGGCCCAGCTGGCCCA
GGATACAGGCGCCGAGCACAGCCTGCACGTGCTGAAGTTCGCCGTGTTTACCTTCTCCATGCTGTGGATT
CTGTTTCCCCTGGTGTGGGCCATCTGCCCTAGAGGCTTCGGCTGGATCGACGATAACTGGACAGAGGTGG
CCCACTGCGTGTGCGACATCGTGGCCAAGTCCTGTTACGGCTTTGCCCTGGCCCGGTTCAGAAAGACCTA
TGATGAGGAGCTGTTTCGGCTGCTGGAGCAGCTGGGACACGACGAGGATGAGTTCCAGAAGCTGGAGCTG
GATATGAGGCTGAGCAGCAATGGCGAGCGCCTGCGGAGACTGTCTGCGGCCGCCAAGAGCAGGATCACCA
GCGAGGGCGAGTACATCCCCCTGGACCAGATCGACATCAACGTGGTGAGCAAGGGCGAGGAGCTGTTCAC
CGGGGTGGTGCCCATCCTGGTCGAGCTGGACGGCGACGTAAACGGCCACAAGTTCAGCGTGTCCGGCGAG
GGCGAGGGCGATGCCACCTACGGCAAGCTGACCCTGAAGTTCATCTGCACCACCGGCAAGCTGCCCGTGC
CCTGGCCCACCCTCGTGACCACCTTCGGCTACGGCCTGCAGTGCTTCGCCCGCTACCCCGACCACATGAA
GCAGCACGACTTCTTCAAGTCCGCCATGCCCGAAGGCTACGTCCAGGAGCGCACCATCTTCTTCAAGGAC
GACGGCAACTACAAGACCCGCGCCGAGGTGAAGTTCGAGGGCGACACCCTGGTGAACCGCATCGAGCTGA
AGGGCATCGACTTCAAGGAGGACGGCAACATCCTGGGGCACAAGCTGGAGTACAACTACAACAGCCACAA
CGTCTATATCATGGCCGACAAGCAGAAGAACGGCATCAAGGTGAACTTCAAGATCCGCCACAACATCGAG
GACGGCAGCGTGCAGCTCGCCGACCACTACCAGCAGAACACCCCCATCGGCGACGGCCCCGTGCTGCTGC
CCGACAACCACTACCTGAGCTACCAGTCCGCCCTGAGCAAAGACCCCAACGAGAAGCGCGATCACATGGT
CCTGCTGGAGTTCGTGACCGCCGCCGGGATCACTCTCGGCATGGACGAGCTGTACAAGTTCTGCTACGAG
AACGAGGTGTAATGAGAATTCGATATCAAGCTTATCGATAATCAACCTCTGGATTACAAAATTTGTGAAA
GATTGACTGGTATTCTTAACTATGTTGCTCCTTTTACGCTATGTGGATACGCTGCTTTAATGCCTTTGTA
TCATGCTATTGCTTCCCGTATGGCTTTCATTTTCTCCTCCTTGTATAAATCCTGGTTGCTGTCTCTTTAT
GAGGAGTTGTGGCCCGTTGTCAGGCAACGTGGCGTGGTGTGCACTGTGTTTGCTGACGCAACCCCCACTG
GTTGGGGCATTGCCACCACCTGTCAGCTCCTTTCCGGGACTTTCGCTTTCCCCCTCCCTATTGCCACGGC
GGAACTCATCGCCGCCTGCCTTGCCCGCTGCTGGACAGGGGCTCGGCTGTTGGGCACTGACAATTCCGTG
GTGTTGTCGGGGAAATCATCGTCCTTTCCTTGGCTGCTCGCCTATGTTGCCACCTGGATTCTGCGCGGGA
CGTCCTTCTGCTACGTCCCTTCGGCCCTCAATCCAGCGGACCTTCCTTCCCGCGGCCTGCTGCCGGCTCT
GCGGCCTCTTCCGCGTCTTCGCCTTCGCCCTCAGACGAGTCGGATCTCCCTTTGGGCCGCCTCCCCGCAT
CGATACCGAGCGCTGCTCGAGAGATCTACGGGTGGCATCCCTGTGACCCCTCCCCAGTGCCTCTCCTGGC
CCTGGAAGTTGCCACTCCAGTGCCCACCAGCCTTGTCCTAATAAAATTAAGTTGCATCATTTTGTCTGAC
TAGGTGTCCTTCTATAATATTATGGGGTGGAGGGGGGTGGTATGGAGCAAGGGGCAAGTTGGGAAGACAA
CCTGTAGGGCCTGCGGGGTCTATTGGGAACCAAGCTGGAGTGCAGTGGCACAATCTTGGCTCACTGCAAT
CTCCGCCTCCTGGGTTCAAGCGATTCTCCTGCCTCAGCCTCCCGAGTTGTTGGGATTCCAGGCATGCATG
ACCAGGCTCAGCTAATTTTTGTTTTTTTGGTAGAGACGGGGTTTCACCATATTGGCCAGGCTGGTCTCCA
ACTCCTAATCTCAGGTGATCTACCCACCTTGGCCTCCCAAATTGCTGGGATTACAGGCGTGAACCACTGC
TCCCTTCCCTGTCCTTCTGATTTTGTAGGTAACCACGTGCGGACCGAGCGGCCGCAGGAACCCCTAGTGA
TGGAGTTGGCCACTCCCTCTCTGCGCGCTCGCTCGCTCACTGAGGCCGGGCGACCAAAGGTCGCCCGACG
CCCGGGCTTTGCCCGGGCGGCCTCAGTGAGCGAGCGAGCGCGCAGCTGCCTGCAGGGGCGCCTGATGCGG
TATTTTCTCCTTACGCATCTGTGCGGTATTTCACACCGCATA
[95 nt withheld, positions 3753-3847]
T
[46 nt withheld, positions 3849-3894]
C
[141 nt withheld, positions 3896-4036]
CCTTTGACGTTGGAGTCCACGTTCTTT
[37 nt withheld, positions 4064-4100]
ACTCTATCTCGGGCTATTCTTTTGATTTATAAGGGATTTTGCCGATTTCGGTCTATTGGTTAAAAAATGA
GCTGATTTAACAAAAATTTAACGCGAATTTTAACAAAATATTAACGTTTACAATTTTATGGTGCACTCTC
AGTACAATCTGCTCTGATGCCGCATAGTTAAGCCAGCCCCGACACCCGCCAACACCCGCTGACGCGCCCT
GACGGGCTTGTCTGCTCCCGGCATCCGCTTACAGACAAGCTGTGACCGTCTCCGGGAGCTGCATGTGTCA
GAGGTTTTCACCGTCATCACCGAAACGCGCGAGACGAAAGGGCCTCGTGATACGCCTATTTTTATAGGTT
AATGTCATGATAATAATGGTTTCTTAGACGTCAGGTGGCACTTTTCGGGGAAATGTGCGCGGAACCCCTA
TTTGTTTATTTTTCTAAATACATTCAAATATGTATCCGCTCATGAGACAATAACCCTGATAAATGCTTCA
ATAATATTGAAAAAGGAAGAGTATGAGTATTCAACATTTCCGTGTCGCCCTTATTCCCTTTTTTGCGGCA
TTTTGCCTTCCTGTTTTTGCTCACCCAGAAACGCTGGTGAAAGTAAAAGATGCTGAAGATCAGTTGGGTG
CACGAGTGGGTTACATCGAACTGGATCTCAACAGCGGTAAGATCCTTGAGAGTTTTCGCCCCGAAGAACG
TTTTCCAATGATGAGCACTTTTAAAGTTCTGCTATGTGGCGCGGTATTATCCCGTATTGACGCCGGGCAA
GAGCAACTCGGTCGCCGCATACACTATTCTCAGAATGACTTGGTTGAGTACTCACCAGTCACAGAAAAGC
ATCTTACGGATGGCATGACAGTAAGAGAATTATGCAGTGCTGCCATAACCATGAGTGATAACACTGCGGC
CAACTTACTTCTGACAACGATCGGAGGACCGAAGGAGCTAACCGCTTTTTTGCACAACATGGGGGATCAT
GTAACTCGCCTTGATCGTTGGGAACCGGAGCTGAATGAAGCCATACCAAACGACGAGCGTGACACCACGA
TGCCTGTAGCAATGGCAACAACGTTGCGCAAACTATTAACTGGCGAACTACTTACTCTAGCTTCCCGGCA
ACAATTAATAGACTGGATGGAGGCGGATAAAGTTGCAGGACCACTTCTGCGCTCGGCCCTTCCGGCTGGC
TGGTTTATTGCTGATAAATCTGGAGCCGGTGAGCGTGGGTCTCGCGGTATCATTGCAGCACTGGGGCCAG
ATGGTAAGCCCTCCCGTATCGTAGTTATCTACACGACGGGGAGTCAGGCAACTATGGATGAACGAAATAG
ACAGATCGCTGAGATAGGTGCCTCACTGATTAAGCATTGGTAACTGTCAGACCAAGTTTACTCATATATA
CTTTAGATTGATTTAAAACTTCATTTTTAATTTAAAAGGATCTAGGTGAAGATCCTTTTTGATAATCTCA
TGACCAAAATCCCTTAACGTGAGTTTTCGTTCCACTGAGCGTCAGACCCCGTAGAAAAGATCAAAGGATC
TTCTTGAGATCCTTTTTTTCTGCGCGTAATCTGCTGCTTGCAAACAAAAAAACCACCGCTACCAGCGGTG
GTTTGTTTGCCGGATCAAGAGCTACCAACTCTTTTTCCGAAGGTAACTGGCTTCAGCAGAGCGCAGATAC
CAAATACTGTTCTTCTAGTGTAGCCGTAGTTAGGCCACCACTTCAAGAACTCTGTAGCACCGCCTACATA
CCTCGCTCTGCTAATCCTGTTACCAGTGGCTGCTGCCAGTGGCGATAAGTCGTGTCTTACCGGGTTGGAC
TCAAGACGATAGTTACCGGATAAGGCGCAGCGGTCGGGCTGAACGGGGGGTTCGTGCACACAGCCCAGCT
TGGAGCGAACGACCTACACCGAACTGAGATACCTACAGCGTGAGCTATGAGAAAGCGCCACGCTTCCCGA
AGGGAGAAAGGCGGACAGGTATCCGGTAAGCGGCAGGGTCGGAACAGGAGAGCGCACGAGGGAGCTTCCA
GGGGGAAACGCCTGGTATCTTTATAGTCCTGTCGGGTTTCGCCACCTCTGACTTGAGCGTCGATTTTTGT
GATGCTCGTCAGGGGGGCGGAGCCTATGGAAAAACGCCAGCAACGCGGCCTTTTTACGGTTCCTGGCCTT
TTGCTGGCCTTTTGCTCA
Features (pLannotate 1.2.2; 17 found; start..end, strand, type, name):
     17..44      +  repeat_region  AAV2 ITR (fragment): inverted terminal repeat of adeno-associated virus serotype 2 inverted
     73..100     +  repeat_region  AAV2 ITR (fragment): inverted terminal repeat of adeno-associated virus serotype 2 inverted
    180..627     +  promoter       hSyn promoter: human synapsin I promoter; confers neuron-specific expression (Kügler et al., 2003)
    634..650     -  misc_feature   MCS (fragment): pUC18/19 multiple cloning site
   1595..1654    +  CDS            KCNJ2 (fragment): KCNJ2_HUMAN - Also known as IRK1. Experimental evidence at protein level: Swiss-Prot protein existence level 1. Probably participates in establishing action potential waveform and excitability of neuronal and muscle tissues. Inward rectifier potassium channels are characterized by a greater tendency to allow potassium to flow into the cell rather than out of it. Their voltage dependence is regulated by the concentration of extracellular potassium; as external potassium is raised, the voltage range of the channel opening shifts to more positive voltages. The inward rectification is mainly due t
   1653..2369    +  CDS            EYFP: enhanced YFP mammalian codon-optimized
   2396..2420    +  misc_feature   MCS (fragment): pBluescript multiple cloning site
   2420..3008    +  misc_feature   WPRE: woodchuck hepatitis virus posttranscriptional regulatory element
   3040..3516    +  polyA_signal   hGH poly(A) signal: human growth hormone polyadenylation signal
   3556..3696    +  repeat_region  AAV2 ITR: inverted terminal repeat of adeno-associated virus serotype 2 inverted
   3701..3752    -  misc_feature   bom (fragment): basis of mobility region from pBR322
   3771..4226    +  rep_origin     f1 ori (sequence partly withheld): f1 bacteriophage origin of replication; arrow indicates direction of (+) strand synthesis
   4227..4276    -  misc_feature   bom (fragment): basis of mobility region from pBR322
   4378..4413    -  CDS            rop (fragment): Rop protein, which maintains plasmids at low copy number; rop
   4508..4612    +  promoter       AmpR promoter: bla
   4613..5473    +  CDS            AmpR: β-lactamase; bla; confers resistance to ampicillin, carbenicillin, and related antibiotics
   5644..6232    +  rep_origin     ori: high-copy-number ColE1/pMB1/pBR322/pUC origin of replication
