[The description below was written by a language model from this plasmid's Addgene catalogue record and the feature table of its GenBank file; any pLannotate feature table in this document was generated separately and was not available to it.]
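Description:
pAAV-hSyn-ChRmine-eYFP-WPRE is an adeno-associated virus transfer plasmid built on the Stratagene pAAV-MCS backbone and recorded as a 6,299 bp circular molecule. It is propagated in E. coli as a high-copy plasmid under ampicillin selection, and the catalogue lists a recombination-deficient strain for growth, a common choice for AAV plasmids because their inverted terminal repeats are prone to rearrangement. As with other pAAV-MCS derivatives, the expression cassette is expected to lie between AAV ITRs, which allow it to be packaged into recombinant AAV particles when replication and capsid functions are supplied in trans. The part of the sequence file available here contains only restriction-site display data, not annotated features, so element positions, the ITR serotype, the polyadenylation signal and the bacterial origin cannot be confirmed from the record.

The payload is ChRmine, an opsin gene attributed in the record to the marine organism Tiarina fusus, cloned between retained BamHI and EcoRI sites and fused at its C terminus to the yellow fluorescent protein eYFP. Expression is driven by the human synapsin (hSyn) promoter, which restricts transcription largely to neurons. The construct name also indicates a downstream WPRE, a woodchuck hepatitis virus post-transcriptional element that enhances transcript stability and expression. ChRmine is known as a light-gated cation channel used for optogenetic excitation of neurons, and the eYFP fusion lets expressing cells be identified by fluorescence. Expression is constitutive in neurons rather than recombinase-dependent. The vector is intended for producing AAV that delivers ChRmine-eYFP to neurons, and the associated publication concerns cortical layer-specific dynamics and perception.
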