Addgene plasmid #130992: pAAV-hSyn-ChRmine-eYFP-WPRE
Purpose: AAV vector to drive the expression of ChRmine-eYFP under the control of human synapsin promoter
Depositing lab: Karl Deisseroth. Depositing organization: Stanford University. Publication: Cortical layer-specific critical dynamics triggering perception. Marshel JH, Kim YS, Machado TA, Quirin S, Benson B, Kadmon J, Raja C, Chibukhchyan A, Ramakrishnan C, Inoue M, Shane JC, McKnight DJ, Yoshizawa S, Kato HE, Ganguli S, Deisseroth K. Science. 2019 Aug 9;365(6453). pii: science.aaw5202. doi: 10.1126/science.aaw5202. Epub 2019 Jul 18. PubMed 31320556.
Backbone
  Vector backbone: pAAV-MCS
  Backbone manufacturer: Stratagene
  Vector type: AAV
Growth in bacteria
  Bacterial resistance: Ampicillin, 100 μg/mL
  Growth temperature: 37°C
  Growth strain: NEB Stable
  Copy number: High Copy
Gene/Insert
  Gene/Insert name: ChRmine
  Species: Tiarina fusus
  GenBank ID: MN194599
  Promoter: hSyn
  Tag / fusion protein: eYFP (C terminal on insert)
  Cloning method: Restriction Enzyme; 5′ cloning site BamHI (not destroyed); 3′ cloning site EcoRI (not destroyed)
  Sequencing primers: 5′ ccacgcgaggcgcgagatag; 3′ GAATACCAGTCAATCTTTCAC
Terms and licenses: Academic/Nonprofit Terms; Industry Terms: Not Available to Industry
How to cite: pAAV-hSyn-ChRmine-eYFP-WPRE was a gift from Karl Deisseroth (Addgene plasmid # 130992 ; http://n2t.net/addgene:130992 ; RRID:Addgene_130992)
